Addgene plasmid #138714: pLenti-PGK-Hygro-PIP-FUCCI
Purpose: Lentiviral expression of the cell cycle marker PIP-FUCCI
Depositing lab: Jean Cook. Depositing organization: University of North Carolina at Chapel Hill. Publication: Accurate delineation of cell cycle phase transitions in living cells with PIP-FUCCI. Grant GD, Kedziora KM, Limas JC, Cook JG, Purvis JE. Cell Cycle. 2018;17(21-22):2496-2516. doi: 10.1080/15384101.2018.1547001. PubMed 30421640.
Backbone
  Vector backbone: pLenti PGK Hygro DEST (w530-1)
  Backbone size w/o insert (bp): 8000
  Total vector size (bp): 10661
  Vector type: Mammalian Expression, Lentiviral
  Selectable markers: Hygromycin
Growth in bacteria
  Bacterial resistance: Ampicillin, 100 μg/mL
  Growth temperature: 37°C
  Growth strain: NEB Stable
  Copy number: Unknown
Gene/Insert
  Gene/Insert name: PIP-FUCCI (alt name: PIP-NLS-mVenus-P2A-mCherry-Gem(1-110))
  Species: Synthetic
  Insert size (bp): 1991
  Promoter: hPGK
  Tag / fusion protein: mVenus (C terminal on insert); mCherry (N terminal on insert)
  Cloning method: Gateway Cloning
  Sequencing primers: 5′ PGKforw
Terms and licenses: Academic/Nonprofit Terms; Industry Terms: Not Available to Industry
How to cite: pLenti-PGK-Hygro-PIP-FUCCI was a gift from Jean Cook (Addgene plasmid # 138714 ; http://n2t.net/addgene:138714 ; RRID:Addgene_138714)
