[The description below was written by a language model from this plasmid's Addgene catalogue record and the feature table of its GenBank file; any pLannotate feature table in this document was generated separately and was not available to it.]
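Description:
pLenti-PGK-Hygro-PIP-FUCCI is a 10,661 bp HIV-1-based lentiviral expression plasmid for delivering the PIP-FUCCI live-cell cell-cycle reporter into mammalian cells. It was made by a Gateway LR reaction that moved the reporter cassette from a pENTR221 entry clone into the pLenti PGK Hygro DEST (w530-1) destination vector, leaving the insert flanked by attB1 and attB2 sites. In bacteria the plasmid replicates from a pBR322-type origin and is selected through the ampicillin resistance gene; an f1 origin and an SV40 origin and polyadenylation signal are also annotated. The viral portion carries a 5′ LTR, the psi packaging signal, RRE, cPPT, a WPRE downstream of the insert to enhance transcript expression, and a 3′ LTR annotated as truncated, which suggests a self-inactivating design. A hygromycin resistance gene lies after the WPRE for selecting transduced cells. An mPGK primer site is annotated just upstream of it, but the visible part of the record does not explicitly name its promoter.

The synthetic insert of about 2 kb is driven by the human PGK promoter and encodes two reporters from a single open reading frame. The first is a Cdt1 PIP degron with a nuclear localisation signal, followed by an HA-tag segment and mVenus. A P2A self-cleaving peptide separates it from the second, mCherry fused to residues 1–110 of Geminin. The PIP degron generally directs replication-coupled degradation, so the mVenus signal is lost during S phase. The Geminin fragment accumulates from S phase through G2/M and is degraded in G1. Reading the two colours together allows cell-cycle phase transitions to be delineated in individual living cells, typically by time-lapse fluorescence imaging of stably transduced, hygromycin-selected lines.
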