LOCUS       pLenti\PGK\Hygro\pip-Ven-P2A-mCherry-Gem110 10661 bp DNA circular 5-JUN-2018
DEFINITION  attB1-attB2.
SOURCE
  ORGANISM
COMMENT     This file is created by Vector NTI http://www.invitrogen.com/
COMMENT     VNTDATE|-12320145|
COMMENT     VNTDBDATE|-12320145|
COMMENT     LSOWNER|
COMMENT     VNTNAME|pLenti PGK Hygro pip-Ven-P2A-mCherry-Gem110|
COMMENT     VNTAUTHORNAME|Gavin Grant|
COMMENT     VNTAUTHORTEL|919-843-3935|
COMMENT     VNTAUTHOREML|gavin_grant@med.unc.edu|
COMMENT     Vector_NTI_Display_Data_(Do_Not_Edit!)
COMMENT     (SXF
COMMENT     (CGexDoc "pLenti PGK Hygro pip-Ven-P2A-mCherry-Gem110" 0 10661
COMMENT     (CDBMol 0 0 1 1 1 0 0 1 1 "" "" 0 0 0 0 (CObList) (CObList)
COMMENT     (CObList
COMMENT     #0=(CFragment 3 1 0 121 0 "" 0 "" "" "" "" "" ""
COMMENT     "pLenti PGK Hygro DEST (w530-1)" "" 0 0 1 8618 1 8618 6437 4754 0
COMMENT     "" "" "" "" "" "" (CObList)
COMMENT     (CTerm 2 0 6437 "" "" 0 0 0 0 0 0 0 0 0 0)
COMMENT     (CTerm 2 1 4754 "" "" 0 0 0 0 0 0 0 0 0 0) 1 0)
COMMENT     #1=(CFragment 3 1 0 909508729 0 "" 0 "" "" "" "" "" ""
COMMENT     "pENTR221 pip-Ven-P2A-mCherry-Gem110" "" 0 0 1 2043 8619 10661 2518
COMMENT     4560 0 "" "" "" "" "" "" (CObList)
COMMENT     (CTerm 2 0 2518 "" "" 0 0 0 0 0 0 0 0 0 0)
COMMENT     (CTerm 2 1 4560 "" "" 0 0 0 0 0 0 0 0 0 0) 1 0)) (CObList) -1 "")
COMMENT     (CDocSetData 1 1 0 0 0 0 "MAIN" 1 1 1 1 0 0 1 1 0 1 10 10 4294967295
            50 0
COMMENT     1 0 (CHomObj 0 0 0 3 75) (CWordArray) (CWordArray)
COMMENT     (CStringList "ApaLI" "AvaI" "BamHI" "ClaI" "EcoRI" "HindIII" "NcoI"
COMMENT     "PstI" "SmaI" "XmaI") (CStringList "atg" "gtg")
COMMENT     (CStringList "taa" "tga" "tag") (CObList) 1 "{(0,1),2}" 0 0 "" 0
COMMENT     4294967295 0 0 0 0 0 0 0 "MAIN" 0 0 30 0
COMMENT     (CProteinMotifSearchObject 70 20 1 1 1 1 0 0 1 0 0 0 0 0))
COMMENT     (CMolPar 0 0 0 0 0 1 10661 0 0 0 0 0 0 0 0) (CStringList)
            (CStringList)
COMMENT     (CObList) (COAPar 25 250 50 0 6 4 3 7) (COAPar 25 250 50 0 6 4 3 7)
COMMENT     (COAPar 25 250 50 0 6 4 3 7)
COMMENT     (CObList
COMMENT     #2=(CRSite (CStringList) "ApaLI" "gtgcac" 2 0 6 255 0 1487 0 1789 0
            4112
COMMENT     0 5358 0 9652 0 0 "")
COMMENT     #3=(CRSite (CStringList) "AvaI" "cycgrg" 2 0 8 668 0 2456 0 7779 0
            8020
COMMENT     0 8686 0 9514 0 9868 0 10060 0 0 "")
COMMENT     #4=(CRSite (CStringList) "BamHI" "ggatcc" 2 0 1 10645 0 0 "")
COMMENT     #5=(CRSite (CStringList) "ClaI" "atcgat" 3 0 1 8003 0 0 "")
COMMENT     #6=(CRSite (CStringList) "EcoRI" "gaattc" 2 0 6 638 0 680 0 1450 0
            8038
COMMENT     0 8594 0 8638 0 0 "")
COMMENT     #7=(CRSite (CStringList) "HindIII" "aagctt" 2 0 6 2736 0 6077 0 6390
            0
COMMENT     6943 0 7527 0 8026 0 0 "")
COMMENT     #8=(CRSite (CStringList) "NcoI" "ccatgg" 2 0 4 454 0 1559 0 3092 0
            10025
COMMENT     0 0 "")
COMMENT     #9=(CRSite (CStringList) "PstI" "ctgcag" 6 0 5 647 0 1544 0 8603 0
            9008
COMMENT     0 9947 0 0 "")
COMMENT     #10=(CRSite (CStringList) "SmaI" "cccggg" 4 0 1 8688 0 0 "")
COMMENT     #11=(CRSite (CStringList) "XmaI" "cccggg" 2 0 1 8686 0 0 ""))
COMMENT     (CObList
COMMENT     #12=(CFSignal (CObList) "attB1" 21 0 0 8611 8631 0 (CStringList)
COMMENT     (CStringList) 1 1 1 1 "")
COMMENT     #13=(CFSignal (CObList) "attB2" 21 0 1 10654 13 0 (CStringList)
COMMENT     (CStringList) 1 1 1 1 "")
COMMENT     #14=(CFSignal (CObList) "HygroR" 21 0 0 1206 2231 1 (CStringList)
COMMENT     (CStringList) 1 1 1 1 "")
COMMENT     #15=(CFSignal (CObList) "f1_origin" 33 0 0 3424 3730 1 (CStringList)
COMMENT     (CStringList) 1 1 1 1 "9860..10166")
COMMENT     #16=(CFSignal (CObList) "lacZ_a" 21 0 0 3255 3398 1 (CStringList)
COMMENT     (CStringList) 1 1 1 1 "9691..9834")
COMMENT     #17=(CFSignal (CObList) "M13_pUC_fwd_primer" 21 0 1 3255 3277 1
COMMENT     (CStringList) (CStringList) 1 1 1 1 "complement(9691..9713)")
COMMENT     #18=(CFSignal (CObList) "M13_forward20_primer" 30 0 1 3246 3262 1
COMMENT     (CStringList) (CStringList) 1 1 1 1 "complement(9682..9698)")
COMMENT     #19=(CFSignal (CObList) "T7_promoter" 30 0 1 3218 3236 1
            (CStringList)
COMMENT     (CStringList) 1 1 1 1 "complement(9654..9672)")
COMMENT     #20=(CFSignal (CObList) "SV40pro_F_primer" 21 0 0 3112 3131 1
COMMENT     (CStringList) (CStringList) 1 1 1 1 "9548..9567")
COMMENT     #21=(CFSignal (CObList) "SV40_origin" 33 0 0 3050 3127 1
            (CStringList)
COMMENT     (CStringList) 1 1 1 1 "9486..9563")
COMMENT     #22=(CFSignal (CObList) "EBV_rev_primer" 21 0 0 3001 3020 1
COMMENT     (CStringList) (CStringList) 1 1 1 1 "9437..9456")
COMMENT     #23=(CFSignal (CObList) "SV40_PA_terminator" 43 0 0 2913 3032 1
COMMENT     (CStringList) (CStringList) 1 1 1 1 "9349..9468")
COMMENT     #24=(CFSignal (CObList) "truncHIV-1_3_LTR" 21 0 0 2658 2838 1
COMMENT     (CStringList) (CStringList) 1 1 1 1 "9094..9274")
COMMENT     #25=(CFSignal (CObList) "HIV-1_5_LTR" 21 0 0 2658 2838 1
            (CStringList)
COMMENT     (CStringList) 1 1 1 1 "9094..9274")
COMMENT     #26=(CFSignal (CObList) "U3PPT" 21 0 0 2588 2609 1 (CStringList)
COMMENT     (CStringList) 1 1 1 1 "9024..9045")
COMMENT     #27=(CFSignal (CObList) "cPPT" 21 0 0 2588 2603 1 (CStringList)
COMMENT     (CStringList) 1 1 1 1 "9024..9039")
COMMENT     #28=(CFSignal (CObList) "ORF frame 2" 4 0 1 1134 1964 1
            (CStringList)
COMMENT     (CStringList) 1 1 1 1 "complement(7570..8400)")
COMMENT     #29=(CFSignal (CObList) "mPGK_F_primer" 21 0 0 1121 1140 1
            (CStringList)
COMMENT     (CStringList) 1 1 1 1 "7557..7576")
COMMENT     #30=(CFSignal (CObList) "ORF frame 1" 4 0 0 969 2231 1 (CStringList)
COMMENT     (CStringList) 1 1 1 1 "7405..8667")
COMMENT     #31=(CFSignal (CObList) "MSCV_rev_primer" 21 0 1 724 747 1
            (CStringList)
COMMENT     (CStringList) 1 1 1 1 "complement(7160..7183)")
COMMENT     #32=(CFSignal (CObList) "ORF frame 1" 4 0 0 135 677 1 (CStringList)
COMMENT     (CStringList) 1 1 1 1 "6571..7113")
COMMENT     #33=(CFSignal (CObList) "WPRE" 21 0 0 47 622 1 (CStringList)
COMMENT     (CStringList) 1 1 1 1 "6483..7058")
COMMENT     #34=(CFSignal (CObList) "cPPT" 21 0 0 7887 7902 1 (CStringList)
COMMENT     (CStringList) 1 1 1 1 "4023..4038")
COMMENT     #35=(CFSignal (CObList) "RRE" 21 0 0 7154 7387 1 (CStringList)
COMMENT     (CStringList) 1 1 1 1 "3290..3523")
COMMENT     #36=(CFSignal (CObList) "ORF frame 3" 4 0 0 7032 8240 1
            (CStringList)
COMMENT     (CStringList) 1 1 1 1 "3168..4376")
COMMENT     #37=(CFSignal (CObList) "HIV-1_psi_pack" 21 0 0 6600 6644 1
COMMENT     (CStringList) (CStringList) 1 1 1 1 "2736..2780")
COMMENT     #38=(CFSignal (CObList) "HIV-1_5_LTR" 21 0 0 6312 6492 1
            (CStringList)
COMMENT     (CStringList) 1 1 1 1 "2448..2628")
COMMENT     #39=(CFSignal (CObList) "truncHIV-1_3_LTR" 21 0 0 6312 6492 1
COMMENT     (CStringList) (CStringList) 1 1 1 1 "2448..2628")
COMMENT     #40=(CFSignal (CObList) "T3_promoter" 30 0 0 6038 6057 1
            (CStringList)
COMMENT     (CStringList) 1 1 1 1 "2174..2193")
COMMENT     #41=(CFSignal (CObList) "M13_reverse_primer" 30 0 0 6003 6021 1
COMMENT     (CStringList) (CStringList) 1 1 1 1 "2139..2157")
COMMENT     #42=(CFSignal (CObList) "M13_pUC_rev_primer" 21 0 0 5982 6004 1
COMMENT     (CStringList) (CStringList) 1 1 1 1 "2118..2140")
COMMENT     #43=(CFSignal (CObList) "lac_promoter" 30 0 0 5939 5968 1
            (CStringList)
COMMENT     (CStringList) 1 1 1 1 "2075..2104")
COMMENT     #44=(CFSignal (CObList) "pBR322_origin" 33 0 0 5011 5630 1
            (CStringList)
COMMENT     (CStringList) 1 1 1 1 "1147..1766")
COMMENT     #45=(CFSignal (CObList) "AmpR" 4 0 0 3996 4856 1 (CStringList)
COMMENT     (CStringList) 1 1 1 1 "132..992")
COMMENT     #46=(CFSignal (CObList) "AmpR_promoter" 30 0 0 3926 3954 1
            (CStringList)
COMMENT     (CStringList) 1 1 1 1 "62..90")
COMMENT     #47=(CFSignal (CObList) "R_mch_primer binding site" 28 0 0 10278
            10298 1
COMMENT     (CStringList) (CStringList) 1 1 1 1 "4185..4205")
COMMENT     #48=(CFSignal (CObList) "F_gem_primer binding site" 28 0 0 10305
            10327 1
COMMENT     (CStringList) (CStringList) 1 1 1 1 "4212..4234")
COMMENT     #49=(CFSignal (CObList) "R_Gem primer site" 28 0 0 10619 10637 1
COMMENT     (CStringList) (CStringList) 1 1 1 1 "4526..4544")
COMMENT     #50=(CFSignal (CObList) "F_Ven-Xho_P2A-gib" 28 0 0 9485 9540 1
COMMENT     (CStringList) (CStringList) 1 1 1 1 "3392..3447")
COMMENT     #51=(CFSignal (CObList) "F _FP primer binding site" 21 0 0 9591 9609
            1
COMMENT     (CStringList) (CStringList) 1 1 1 1 "3498..3516")
COMMENT     #52=(CFSignal (CObList) "P2A R primer binding site" 27 0 0 9566 9583
            1
COMMENT     (CStringList) (CStringList) 1 1 1 1 "3473..3490")
COMMENT     #53=(CFSignal (CObList) "P2A F primer site" 27 0 0 9519 9540 1
COMMENT     (CStringList) (CStringList) 1 1 1 1 "3426..3447")
COMMENT     #54=(CFSignal (CObList) "mCherry" 21 0 0 9591 10298 1 (CStringList)
COMMENT     (CStringList) 1 1 1 1 "3498..4205")
COMMENT     #55=(CFSignal (CObList) "Gem110" 21 0 0 10305 10634 1 (CStringList)
COMMENT     (CStringList) 1 1 1 1 "4212..4541")
COMMENT     #56=(CFSignal (CObList) "P2A" 21 0 0 9519 9584 1 (CStringList)
COMMENT     (CStringList) 1 1 1 1 "3426..3491")
COMMENT     #57=(CFSignal (CObList) "Cdt1pip_NLS" 21 0 0 8643 8735 1
            (CStringList)
COMMENT     (CStringList) 1 1 1 1 "2550..2642")
COMMENT     #58=(CFSignal (CObList) "mVenus" 21 0 0 8799 9512 1 (CStringList)
COMMENT     (CStringList) 1 1 1 1 "2706..3419")
COMMENT     #59=(CFSignal (CObList) "best place to make Ven specific primers" 21
            0 0
COMMENT     8994 9016 1 (CStringList) (CStringList) 1 1 1 1 "2901..2923")
COMMENT     #60=(CFSignal (CObList) "HA2" 4 0 0 8736 8792 1 (CStringList)
COMMENT     (CStringList) 1 1 1 1 "2643..2699")) (CObList) (CObList) (CObList)
COMMENT     (CObList) (CObList) (CObList)
COMMENT     (CTextView 0
COMMENT     #61=(CGroupPar (CParagraph 0 (0 0) 1 2 0 0 180)
COMMENT     (CObjectList
COMMENT     #62=(CRefLinePar
COMMENT     (CLinePar (CParagraph 0 (0 0) 0 2 0 1 233)
COMMENT     "pLenti PGK Hygro pip-Ven-P2A-mCherry-Gem110" 2) 5 "" 0 4)
COMMENT     #63=(CFolderPar
COMMENT     (CGroupPar (CParagraph 1 (0 0) 1 1 0 0 178)
COMMENT     (CObjectList
COMMENT     #64=(CLinePar (CParagraph 0 (0 0) 1 2 1 0 180)
COMMENT     "DNA 'pLenti PGK Hygro pip-Ven-P2A-mCherry-Gem110'" 1)
COMMENT     #65=(CLinePar (CParagraph 0 (0 0) 1 2 1 0 180)
COMMENT     "attB1-attB2" 1)
COMMENT     #66=(CLinePar (CParagraph 0 (0 0) 1 2 1 0 180)
COMMENT     "Local object" 1)
COMMENT     #67=(CLinePar (CParagraph 0 (0 0) 1 2 1 0 180)
COMMENT     "Created: 06/05/18 03:00PM" 1)
COMMENT     #68=(CLinePar (CParagraph 0 (0 0) 1 2 1 0 180)
COMMENT     "Last Modified: 06/05/18 03:00PM" 1)
COMMENT     #69=(CLinePar (CParagraph 0 (0 0) 1 2 1 0 180)
COMMENT     "length: 10661 bp" 1)
COMMENT     #70=(CLinePar (CParagraph 0 (0 0) 1 2 1 0 180)
COMMENT     "storage type: Constructed" 1)
COMMENT     #71=(CLinePar (CParagraph 0 (0 0) 1 2 1 0 180)
COMMENT     "form: Circular" 1))) "General Description")
COMMENT     #72=(CFolderPar
COMMENT     (CGroupPar (CParagraph 2 (0 0) 1 1 0 0 178) (CObjectList))
COMMENT     "Standard Fields")
COMMENT     #73=(CRefLinePar
COMMENT     (CLinePar (CParagraph 0 (0 0) 0 2 0 0 233) "Comments" 2) 1 ""
COMMENT     0 0)
COMMENT     #74=(CFolderPar
COMMENT     (CGroupPar (CParagraph 8 (0 0) 1 2 0 0 178) (CObjectList))
COMMENT     "Annotations")
COMMENT     #75=(CFolderPar
COMMENT     (CGroupPar (CParagraph 10 (0 0) 1 1 0 0 178)
COMMENT     (CObjectList
COMMENT     #76=(CFolderPar
COMMENT     (CGroupPar (CParagraph 0 (5 #0# 0) 1 2 1 0 195)
COMMENT     (CObjectList
COMMENT     #77=(CLinePar (CParagraph 0 (0 0) 1 2 2 0 180)
COMMENT     "parent position: from 6437 to 4754" 1)
COMMENT     #78=(CLinePar (CParagraph 0 (0 0) 1 2 2 0 180)
COMMENT     "original length: 8618" 1)
COMMENT     #79=(CLinePar (CParagraph 0 (0 0) 1 2 2 0 180)
COMMENT     "molecule position: from 1 to 8618" 1)
COMMENT     #80=(CFolderPar
COMMENT     (CGroupPar (CParagraph 0 (0 0) 1 2 2 0 178)
COMMENT     (CObjectList
COMMENT     #81=(CLinePar
COMMENT     (CParagraph 0 (0 0) 1 2 3 0 180)
COMMENT     " Position 6437" 1))) "Left Terminus")
COMMENT     #82=(CFolderPar
COMMENT     (CGroupPar (CParagraph 0 (0 0) 1 2 2 0 178)
COMMENT     (CObjectList
COMMENT     #83=(CLinePar
COMMENT     (CParagraph 0 (0 0) 1 2 3 0 180)
COMMENT     " Position 4754" 1))) "Right Terminus")))
COMMENT     "#1: FRAGMENT of pLenti PGK Hygro DEST (w530-1) ")
COMMENT     #84=(CFolderPar
COMMENT     (CGroupPar (CParagraph 0 (5 #1# 0) 1 2 1 0 195)
COMMENT     (CObjectList
COMMENT     #85=(CLinePar (CParagraph 0 (0 0) 1 2 2 0 180)
COMMENT     "parent position: from 2518 to 4560" 1)
COMMENT     #86=(CLinePar (CParagraph 0 (0 0) 1 2 2 0 180)
COMMENT     "original length: 2043" 1)
COMMENT     #87=(CLinePar (CParagraph 0 (0 0) 1 2 2 0 180)
COMMENT     "molecule position: from 8619 to 10661" 1)
COMMENT     #88=(CFolderPar
COMMENT     (CGroupPar (CParagraph 0 (0 0) 1 2 2 0 178)
COMMENT     (CObjectList
COMMENT     #89=(CLinePar
COMMENT     (CParagraph 0 (0 0) 1 2 3 0 180)
COMMENT     " Position 2518" 1))) "Left Terminus")
COMMENT     #90=(CFolderPar
COMMENT     (CGroupPar (CParagraph 0 (0 0) 1 2 2 0 178)
COMMENT     (CObjectList
COMMENT     #91=(CLinePar
COMMENT     (CParagraph 0 (0 0) 1 2 3 0 180)
COMMENT     " Position 4560" 1))) "Right Terminus")))
COMMENT     "#2: FRAGMENT of pENTR221 pip-Ven-P2A-mCherry-Gem110 ")))
COMMENT     "Component Fragments")
COMMENT     #92=(CFolderPar
COMMENT     (CGroupPar (CParagraph 11 (0 0) 1 1 0 0 178)
COMMENT     (CObjectList
COMMENT     #93=(CLinePar (CParagraph 0 (0 0) 1 2 1 0 180)
COMMENT     "Mix Entry Clone pENTR221 pip-Ven-P2A-mCherry-Gem110 and Destination
            Vector pLenti PGK Hygro DEST (w530-1) in LR buffer and TE buffers"
COMMENT     1)
COMMENT     #94=(CLinePar (CParagraph 0 (0 0) 1 2 1 0 180)
COMMENT     "Thaw, vortex and add LR Clonase enzyme (LR Clonase Plus enzyme for
            multi-site Gateway). Incubate >= 1 hr. at 25\260."
COMMENT     1)
COMMENT     #95=(CLinePar (CParagraph 0 (0 0) 1 2 1 0 180)
COMMENT     "Add Proteinase K for 10 min at 37\260." 1)
COMMENT     #96=(CLinePar (CParagraph 0 (0 0) 1 2 1 0 180)
COMMENT     "Transform into DH5a E. coli cells (One Shot TOP10 for multi-site
            Gateway) or any non-F' episome bearing strain."
COMMENT     1)
COMMENT     #97=(CLinePar (CParagraph 0 (0 0) 1 2 1 0 180)
COMMENT     "Select Expression Clones on agar plates with antibiotic
            ampicillin."
COMMENT     1)
COMMENT     #98=(CLinePar (CParagraph 0 (0 0) 1 2 1 0 180)
COMMENT     "Express in appropriate host cells." 1)))
COMMENT     "Design Description")
COMMENT     #99=(CFolderPar
COMMENT     (CGroupPar (CParagraph 12 (6 0) 1 1 0 0 178)
COMMENT     (CObjectList
COMMENT     #100=(CFolderPar
COMMENT     (CGroupPar (CParagraph 4 (7 4 0) 1 1 1 0 178)
COMMENT     (CObjectList
COMMENT     #101=(CFolderPar
COMMENT     (CGroupPar
COMMENT     (CParagraph 135 (3 #32# 0) 1 2 2 0 327)
COMMENT     (CObjectList
COMMENT     #102=(CLinePar
COMMENT     (CParagraph 0 (0 0) 1 2 3 0 180)
COMMENT     "Start: 135 End: 677 " 1)
COMMENT     #103=(CLinePar
COMMENT     (CParagraph 0 (0 0) 1 2 3 0 180)
COMMENT     "Original Location Description:" 1)
COMMENT     #104=(CLinePar
COMMENT     (CParagraph 0 (0 0) 1 2 3 0 180)
COMMENT     " 6571..7113" 1))) "ORF frame 1")
COMMENT     #105=(CFolderPar
COMMENT     (CGroupPar
COMMENT     (CParagraph 969 (3 #30# 0) 1 2 2 0 327)
COMMENT     (CObjectList
COMMENT     #106=(CLinePar
COMMENT     (CParagraph 0 (0 0) 1 2 3 0 180)
COMMENT     "Start: 969 End: 2231" 1)
COMMENT     #107=(CLinePar
COMMENT     (CParagraph 0 (0 0) 1 2 3 0 180)
COMMENT     "Original Location Description:" 1)
COMMENT     #108=(CLinePar
COMMENT     (CParagraph 0 (0 0) 1 2 3 0 180)
COMMENT     " 7405..8667" 1))) "ORF frame 1")
COMMENT     #109=(CFolderPar
COMMENT     (CGroupPar
COMMENT     (CParagraph 1134 (3 #28# 0) 1 2 2 0 327)
COMMENT     (CObjectList
COMMENT     #110=(CLinePar
COMMENT     (CParagraph 0 (0 0) 1 2 3 0 180)
COMMENT     "Start: 1134 End: 1964 (Complementary)"
COMMENT     1)
COMMENT     #111=(CLinePar
COMMENT     (CParagraph 0 (0 0) 1 2 3 0 180)
COMMENT     "Original Location Description:" 1)
COMMENT     #112=(CLinePar
COMMENT     (CParagraph 0 (0 0) 1 2 3 0 180)
COMMENT     " complement(7570..8400)" 1)))
COMMENT     "ORF frame 2")
COMMENT     #113=(CFolderPar
COMMENT     (CGroupPar
COMMENT     (CParagraph 3996 (3 #45# 0) 1 2 2 0 327)
COMMENT     (CObjectList
COMMENT     #114=(CLinePar
COMMENT     (CParagraph 0 (0 0) 1 2 3 0 180)
COMMENT     "Start: 3996 End: 4856" 1)
COMMENT     #115=(CLinePar
COMMENT     (CParagraph 0 (0 0) 1 2 3 0 180)
COMMENT     "Original Location Description:" 1)
COMMENT     #116=(CLinePar
COMMENT     (CParagraph 0 (0 0) 1 2 3 0 180)
COMMENT     " 132..992" 1))) "AmpR")
COMMENT     #117=(CFolderPar
COMMENT     (CGroupPar
COMMENT     (CParagraph 7032 (3 #36# 0) 1 2 2 0 327)
COMMENT     (CObjectList
COMMENT     #118=(CLinePar
COMMENT     (CParagraph 0 (0 0) 1 2 3 0 180)
COMMENT     "Start: 7032 End: 8240" 1)
COMMENT     #119=(CLinePar
COMMENT     (CParagraph 0 (0 0) 1 2 3 0 180)
COMMENT     "Original Location Description:" 1)
COMMENT     #120=(CLinePar
COMMENT     (CParagraph 0 (0 0) 1 2 3 0 180)
COMMENT     " 3168..4376" 1))) "ORF frame 3")
COMMENT     #121=(CFolderPar
COMMENT     (CGroupPar
COMMENT     (CParagraph 8736 (3 #60# 0) 1 2 2 0 327)
COMMENT     (CObjectList
COMMENT     #122=(CLinePar
COMMENT     (CParagraph 0 (0 0) 1 2 3 0 180)
COMMENT     "Start: 8736 End: 8792" 1)
COMMENT     #123=(CLinePar
COMMENT     (CParagraph 0 (0 0) 1 2 3 0 180)
COMMENT     "Original Location Description:" 1)
COMMENT     #124=(CLinePar
COMMENT     (CParagraph 0 (0 0) 1 2 3 0 180)
COMMENT     " 2643..2699" 1))) "HA2")))
COMMENT     "CDS (6 total)")
COMMENT     #125=(CFolderPar
COMMENT     (CGroupPar (CParagraph 21 (7 21 0) 1 1 1 0 178)
COMMENT     (CObjectList
COMMENT     #126=(CFolderPar
COMMENT     (CGroupPar
COMMENT     (CParagraph 47 (3 #33# 0) 1 2 2 0 194)
COMMENT     (CObjectList
COMMENT     #127=(CLinePar
COMMENT     (CParagraph 0 (0 0) 1 2 3 0 180)
COMMENT     "Start: 47 End: 622 " 1)
COMMENT     #128=(CLinePar
COMMENT     (CParagraph 0 (0 0) 1 2 3 0 180)
COMMENT     "Original Location Description:" 1)
COMMENT     #129=(CLinePar
COMMENT     (CParagraph 0 (0 0) 1 2 3 0 180)
COMMENT     " 6483..7058" 1))) "WPRE")
COMMENT     #130=(CFolderPar
COMMENT     (CGroupPar
COMMENT     (CParagraph 724 (3 #31# 0) 1 2 2 0 194)
COMMENT     (CObjectList
COMMENT     #131=(CLinePar
COMMENT     (CParagraph 0 (0 0) 1 2 3 0 180)
COMMENT     "Start: 724 End: 747 (Complementary)"
COMMENT     1)
COMMENT     #132=(CLinePar
COMMENT     (CParagraph 0 (0 0) 1 2 3 0 180)
COMMENT     "Original Location Description:" 1)
COMMENT     #133=(CLinePar
COMMENT     (CParagraph 0 (0 0) 1 2 3 0 180)
COMMENT     " complement(7160..7183)" 1)))
COMMENT     "MSCV_rev_primer")
COMMENT     #134=(CFolderPar
COMMENT     (CGroupPar
COMMENT     (CParagraph 1121 (3 #29# 0) 1 2 2 0 194)
COMMENT     (CObjectList
COMMENT     #135=(CLinePar
COMMENT     (CParagraph 0 (0 0) 1 2 3 0 180)
COMMENT     "Start: 1121 End: 1140" 1)
COMMENT     #136=(CLinePar
COMMENT     (CParagraph 0 (0 0) 1 2 3 0 180)
COMMENT     "Original Location Description:" 1)
COMMENT     #137=(CLinePar
COMMENT     (CParagraph 0 (0 0) 1 2 3 0 180)
COMMENT     " 7557..7576" 1))) "mPGK_F_primer")
COMMENT     #138=(CFolderPar
COMMENT     (CGroupPar
COMMENT     (CParagraph 1206 (3 #14# 0) 1 2 2 0 194)
COMMENT     (CObjectList
COMMENT     #139=(CLinePar
COMMENT     (CParagraph 0 (0 0) 1 2 3 0 180)
COMMENT     "Start: 1206 End: 2231" 1)))
COMMENT     "HygroR")
COMMENT     #140=(CFolderPar
COMMENT     (CGroupPar
COMMENT     (CParagraph 2588 (3 #26# 0) 1 2 2 0 194)
COMMENT     (CObjectList
COMMENT     #141=(CLinePar
COMMENT     (CParagraph 0 (0 0) 1 2 3 0 180)
COMMENT     "Start: 2588 End: 2609" 1)
COMMENT     #142=(CLinePar
COMMENT     (CParagraph 0 (0 0) 1 2 3 0 180)
COMMENT     "Original Location Description:" 1)
COMMENT     #143=(CLinePar
COMMENT     (CParagraph 0 (0 0) 1 2 3 0 180)
COMMENT     " 9024..9045" 1))) "U3PPT")
COMMENT     #144=(CFolderPar
COMMENT     (CGroupPar
COMMENT     (CParagraph 2588 (3 #27# 0) 1 2 2 0 194)
COMMENT     (CObjectList
COMMENT     #145=(CLinePar
COMMENT     (CParagraph 0 (0 0) 1 2 3 0 180)
COMMENT     "Start: 2588 End: 2603" 1)
COMMENT     #146=(CLinePar
COMMENT     (CParagraph 0 (0 0) 1 2 3 0 180)
COMMENT     "Original Location Description:" 1)
COMMENT     #147=(CLinePar
COMMENT     (CParagraph 0 (0 0) 1 2 3 0 180)
COMMENT     " 9024..9039" 1))) "cPPT")
COMMENT     #148=(CFolderPar
COMMENT     (CGroupPar
COMMENT     (CParagraph 2658 (3 #24# 0) 1 2 2 0 194)
COMMENT     (CObjectList
COMMENT     #149=(CLinePar
COMMENT     (CParagraph 0 (0 0) 1 2 3 0 180)
COMMENT     "Start: 2658 End: 2838" 1)
COMMENT     #150=(CLinePar
COMMENT     (CParagraph 0 (0 0) 1 2 3 0 180)
COMMENT     "Original Location Description:" 1)
COMMENT     #151=(CLinePar
COMMENT     (CParagraph 0 (0 0) 1 2 3 0 180)
COMMENT     " 9094..9274" 1)))
COMMENT     "truncHIV-1_3_LTR")
COMMENT     #152=(CFolderPar
COMMENT     (CGroupPar
COMMENT     (CParagraph 2658 (3 #25# 0) 1 2 2 0 194)
COMMENT     (CObjectList
COMMENT     #153=(CLinePar
COMMENT     (CParagraph 0 (0 0) 1 2 3 0 180)
COMMENT     "Start: 2658 End: 2838" 1)
COMMENT     #154=(CLinePar
COMMENT     (CParagraph 0 (0 0) 1 2 3 0 180)
COMMENT     "Original Location Description:" 1)
COMMENT     #155=(CLinePar
COMMENT     (CParagraph 0 (0 0) 1 2 3 0 180)
COMMENT     " 9094..9274" 1))) "HIV-1_5_LTR")
COMMENT     #156=(CFolderPar
COMMENT     (CGroupPar
COMMENT     (CParagraph 3001 (3 #22# 0) 1 2 2 0 194)
COMMENT     (CObjectList
COMMENT     #157=(CLinePar
COMMENT     (CParagraph 0 (0 0) 1 2 3 0 180)
COMMENT     "Start: 3001 End: 3020" 1)
COMMENT     #158=(CLinePar
COMMENT     (CParagraph 0 (0 0) 1 2 3 0 180)
COMMENT     "Original Location Description:" 1)
COMMENT     #159=(CLinePar
COMMENT     (CParagraph 0 (0 0) 1 2 3 0 180)
COMMENT     " 9437..9456" 1))) "EBV_rev_primer")
COMMENT     #160=(CFolderPar
COMMENT     (CGroupPar
COMMENT     (CParagraph 3112 (3 #20# 0) 1 2 2 0 194)
COMMENT     (CObjectList
COMMENT     #161=(CLinePar
COMMENT     (CParagraph 0 (0 0) 1 2 3 0 180)
COMMENT     "Start: 3112 End: 3131" 1)
COMMENT     #162=(CLinePar
COMMENT     (CParagraph 0 (0 0) 1 2 3 0 180)
COMMENT     "Original Location Description:" 1)
COMMENT     #163=(CLinePar
COMMENT     (CParagraph 0 (0 0) 1 2 3 0 180)
COMMENT     " 9548..9567" 1)))
COMMENT     "SV40pro_F_primer")
COMMENT     #164=(CFolderPar
COMMENT     (CGroupPar
COMMENT     (CParagraph 3255 (3 #16# 0) 1 2 2 0 194)
COMMENT     (CObjectList
COMMENT     #165=(CLinePar
COMMENT     (CParagraph 0 (0 0) 1 2 3 0 180)
COMMENT     "Start: 3255 End: 3398" 1)
COMMENT     #166=(CLinePar
COMMENT     (CParagraph 0 (0 0) 1 2 3 0 180)
COMMENT     "Original Location Description:" 1)
COMMENT     #167=(CLinePar
COMMENT     (CParagraph 0 (0 0) 1 2 3 0 180)
COMMENT     " 9691..9834" 1))) "lacZ_a")
COMMENT     #168=(CFolderPar
COMMENT     (CGroupPar
COMMENT     (CParagraph 3255 (3 #17# 0) 1 2 2 0 194)
COMMENT     (CObjectList
COMMENT     #169=(CLinePar
COMMENT     (CParagraph 0 (0 0) 1 2 3 0 180)
COMMENT     "Start: 3255 End: 3277 (Complementary)"
COMMENT     1)
COMMENT     #170=(CLinePar
COMMENT     (CParagraph 0 (0 0) 1 2 3 0 180)
COMMENT     "Original Location Description:" 1)
COMMENT     #171=(CLinePar
COMMENT     (CParagraph 0 (0 0) 1 2 3 0 180)
COMMENT     " complement(9691..9713)" 1)))
COMMENT     "M13_pUC_fwd_primer")
COMMENT     #172=(CFolderPar
COMMENT     (CGroupPar
COMMENT     (CParagraph 5982 (3 #42# 0) 1 2 2 0 194)
COMMENT     (CObjectList
COMMENT     #173=(CLinePar
COMMENT     (CParagraph 0 (0 0) 1 2 3 0 180)
COMMENT     "Start: 5982 End: 6004" 1)
COMMENT     #174=(CLinePar
COMMENT     (CParagraph 0 (0 0) 1 2 3 0 180)
COMMENT     "Original Location Description:" 1)
COMMENT     #175=(CLinePar
COMMENT     (CParagraph 0 (0 0) 1 2 3 0 180)
COMMENT     " 2118..2140" 1)))
COMMENT     "M13_pUC_rev_primer")
COMMENT     #176=(CFolderPar
COMMENT     (CGroupPar
COMMENT     (CParagraph 6312 (3 #38# 0) 1 2 2 0 194)
COMMENT     (CObjectList
COMMENT     #177=(CLinePar
COMMENT     (CParagraph 0 (0 0) 1 2 3 0 180)
COMMENT     "Start: 6312 End: 6492" 1)
COMMENT     #178=(CLinePar
COMMENT     (CParagraph 0 (0 0) 1 2 3 0 180)
COMMENT     "Original Location Description:" 1)
COMMENT     #179=(CLinePar
COMMENT     (CParagraph 0 (0 0) 1 2 3 0 180)
COMMENT     " 2448..2628" 1))) "HIV-1_5_LTR")
COMMENT     #180=(CFolderPar
COMMENT     (CGroupPar
COMMENT     (CParagraph 6312 (3 #39# 0) 1 2 2 0 194)
COMMENT     (CObjectList
COMMENT     #181=(CLinePar
COMMENT     (CParagraph 0 (0 0) 1 2 3 0 180)
COMMENT     "Start: 6312 End: 6492" 1)
COMMENT     #182=(CLinePar
COMMENT     (CParagraph 0 (0 0) 1 2 3 0 180)
COMMENT     "Original Location Description:" 1)
COMMENT     #183=(CLinePar
COMMENT     (CParagraph 0 (0 0) 1 2 3 0 180)
COMMENT     " 2448..2628" 1)))
COMMENT     "truncHIV-1_3_LTR")
COMMENT     #184=(CFolderPar
COMMENT     (CGroupPar
COMMENT     (CParagraph 6600 (3 #37# 0) 1 2 2 0 194)
COMMENT     (CObjectList
COMMENT     #185=(CLinePar
COMMENT     (CParagraph 0 (0 0) 1 2 3 0 180)
COMMENT     "Start: 6600 End: 6644" 1)
COMMENT     #186=(CLinePar
COMMENT     (CParagraph 0 (0 0) 1 2 3 0 180)
COMMENT     "Original Location Description:" 1)
COMMENT     #187=(CLinePar
COMMENT     (CParagraph 0 (0 0) 1 2 3 0 180)
COMMENT     " 2736..2780" 1))) "HIV-1_psi_pack")
COMMENT     #188=(CFolderPar
COMMENT     (CGroupPar
COMMENT     (CParagraph 7154 (3 #35# 0) 1 2 2 0 194)
COMMENT     (CObjectList
COMMENT     #189=(CLinePar
COMMENT     (CParagraph 0 (0 0) 1 2 3 0 180)
COMMENT     "Start: 7154 End: 7387" 1)
COMMENT     #190=(CLinePar
COMMENT     (CParagraph 0 (0 0) 1 2 3 0 180)
COMMENT     "Original Location Description:" 1)
COMMENT     #191=(CLinePar
COMMENT     (CParagraph 0 (0 0) 1 2 3 0 180)
COMMENT     " 3290..3523" 1))) "RRE")
COMMENT     #192=(CFolderPar
COMMENT     (CGroupPar
COMMENT     (CParagraph 7887 (3 #34# 0) 1 2 2 0 194)
COMMENT     (CObjectList
COMMENT     #193=(CLinePar
COMMENT     (CParagraph 0 (0 0) 1 2 3 0 180)
COMMENT     "Start: 7887 End: 7902" 1)
COMMENT     #194=(CLinePar
COMMENT     (CParagraph 0 (0 0) 1 2 3 0 180)
COMMENT     "Original Location Description:" 1)
COMMENT     #195=(CLinePar
COMMENT     (CParagraph 0 (0 0) 1 2 3 0 180)
COMMENT     " 4023..4038" 1))) "cPPT")
COMMENT     #196=(CFolderPar
COMMENT     (CGroupPar
COMMENT     (CParagraph 8611 (3 #12# 0) 1 2 2 0 194)
COMMENT     (CObjectList
COMMENT     #197=(CLinePar
COMMENT     (CParagraph 0 (0 0) 1 2 3 0 180)
COMMENT     "Start: 8611 End: 8631" 1))) "attB1")
COMMENT     #198=(CFolderPar
COMMENT     (CGroupPar
COMMENT     (CParagraph 8643 (3 #57# 0) 1 2 2 0 194)
COMMENT     (CObjectList
COMMENT     #199=(CLinePar
COMMENT     (CParagraph 0 (0 0) 1 2 3 0 180)
COMMENT     "Start: 8643 End: 8735" 1)
COMMENT     #200=(CLinePar
COMMENT     (CParagraph 0 (0 0) 1 2 3 0 180)
COMMENT     "Original Location Description:" 1)
COMMENT     #201=(CLinePar
COMMENT     (CParagraph 0 (0 0) 1 2 3 0 180)
COMMENT     " 2550..2642" 1))) "Cdt1pip_NLS")
COMMENT     #202=(CFolderPar
COMMENT     (CGroupPar
COMMENT     (CParagraph 8799 (3 #58# 0) 1 2 2 0 194)
COMMENT     (CObjectList
COMMENT     #203=(CLinePar
COMMENT     (CParagraph 0 (0 0) 1 2 3 0 180)
COMMENT     "Start: 8799 End: 9512" 1)
COMMENT     #204=(CLinePar
COMMENT     (CParagraph 0 (0 0) 1 2 3 0 180)
COMMENT     "Original Location Description:" 1)
COMMENT     #205=(CLinePar
COMMENT     (CParagraph 0 (0 0) 1 2 3 0 180)
COMMENT     " 2706..3419" 1))) "mVenus")
COMMENT     #206=(CFolderPar
COMMENT     (CGroupPar
COMMENT     (CParagraph 8994 (3 #59# 0) 1 2 2 0 194)
COMMENT     (CObjectList
COMMENT     #207=(CLinePar
COMMENT     (CParagraph 0 (0 0) 1 2 3 0 180)
COMMENT     "Start: 8994 End: 9016" 1)
COMMENT     #208=(CLinePar
COMMENT     (CParagraph 0 (0 0) 1 2 3 0 180)
COMMENT     "Original Location Description:" 1)
COMMENT     #209=(CLinePar
COMMENT     (CParagraph 0 (0 0) 1 2 3 0 180)
COMMENT     " 2901..2923" 1)))
COMMENT     "best place to make Ven specific primers")
COMMENT     #210=(CFolderPar
COMMENT     (CGroupPar
COMMENT     (CParagraph 9519 (3 #56# 0) 1 2 2 0 194)
COMMENT     (CObjectList
COMMENT     #211=(CLinePar
COMMENT     (CParagraph 0 (0 0) 1 2 3 0 180)
COMMENT     "Start: 9519 End: 9584" 1)
COMMENT     #212=(CLinePar
COMMENT     (CParagraph 0 (0 0) 1 2 3 0 180)
COMMENT     "Original Location Description:" 1)
COMMENT     #213=(CLinePar
COMMENT     (CParagraph 0 (0 0) 1 2 3 0 180)
COMMENT     " 3426..3491" 1))) "P2A")
COMMENT     #214=(CFolderPar
COMMENT     (CGroupPar
COMMENT     (CParagraph 9591 (3 #51# 0) 1 2 2 0 194)
COMMENT     (CObjectList
COMMENT     #215=(CLinePar
COMMENT     (CParagraph 0 (0 0) 1 2 3 0 180)
COMMENT     "Start: 9591 End: 9609" 1)
COMMENT     #216=(CLinePar
COMMENT     (CParagraph 0 (0 0) 1 2 3 0 180)
COMMENT     "Original Location Description:" 1)
COMMENT     #217=(CLinePar
COMMENT     (CParagraph 0 (0 0) 1 2 3 0 180)
COMMENT     " 3498..3516" 1)))
COMMENT     "F _FP primer binding site")
COMMENT     #218=(CFolderPar
COMMENT     (CGroupPar
COMMENT     (CParagraph 9591 (3 #54# 0) 1 2 2 0 194)
COMMENT     (CObjectList
COMMENT     #219=(CLinePar
COMMENT     (CParagraph 0 (0 0) 1 2 3 0 180)
COMMENT     "Start: 9591 End: 10298" 1)
COMMENT     #220=(CLinePar
COMMENT     (CParagraph 0 (0 0) 1 2 3 0 180)
COMMENT     "Original Location Description:" 1)
COMMENT     #221=(CLinePar
COMMENT     (CParagraph 0 (0 0) 1 2 3 0 180)
COMMENT     " 3498..4205" 1))) "mCherry")
COMMENT     #222=(CFolderPar
COMMENT     (CGroupPar
COMMENT     (CParagraph 10305 (3 #55# 0) 1 2 2 0 194)
COMMENT     (CObjectList
COMMENT     #223=(CLinePar
COMMENT     (CParagraph 0 (0 0) 1 2 3 0 180)
COMMENT     "Start: 10305 End: 10634" 1)
COMMENT     #224=(CLinePar
COMMENT     (CParagraph 0 (0 0) 1 2 3 0 180)
COMMENT     "Original Location Description:" 1)
COMMENT     #225=(CLinePar
COMMENT     (CParagraph 0 (0 0) 1 2 3 0 180)
COMMENT     " 4212..4541" 1))) "Gem110")
COMMENT     #226=(CFolderPar
COMMENT     (CGroupPar
COMMENT     (CParagraph 10654 (3 #13# 0) 1 2 2 0 194)
COMMENT     (CObjectList
COMMENT     #227=(CLinePar
COMMENT     (CParagraph 0 (0 0) 1 2 3 0 180)
COMMENT     "Start: 10654 End: 13 (Complementary)"
COMMENT     1))) "attB2")))
COMMENT     "Misc. Feature (27 total)")
COMMENT     #228=(CFolderPar
COMMENT     (CGroupPar (CParagraph 27 (7 27 0) 1 1 1 0 178)
COMMENT     (CObjectList
COMMENT     #229=(CFolderPar
COMMENT     (CGroupPar
COMMENT     (CParagraph 9519 (3 #53# 0) 1 2 2 0 194)
COMMENT     (CObjectList
COMMENT     #230=(CLinePar
COMMENT     (CParagraph 0 (0 0) 1 2 3 0 180)
COMMENT     "Start: 9519 End: 9540" 1)
COMMENT     #231=(CLinePar
COMMENT     (CParagraph 0 (0 0) 1 2 3 0 180)
COMMENT     "Original Location Description:" 1)
COMMENT     #232=(CLinePar
COMMENT     (CParagraph 0 (0 0) 1 2 3 0 180)
COMMENT     " 3426..3447" 1)))
COMMENT     "P2A F primer site")
COMMENT     #233=(CFolderPar
COMMENT     (CGroupPar
COMMENT     (CParagraph 9566 (3 #52# 0) 1 2 2 0 194)
COMMENT     (CObjectList
COMMENT     #234=(CLinePar
COMMENT     (CParagraph 0 (0 0) 1 2 3 0 180)
COMMENT     "Start: 9566 End: 9583" 1)
COMMENT     #235=(CLinePar
COMMENT     (CParagraph 0 (0 0) 1 2 3 0 180)
COMMENT     "Original Location Description:" 1)
COMMENT     #236=(CLinePar
COMMENT     (CParagraph 0 (0 0) 1 2 3 0 180)
COMMENT     " 3473..3490" 1)))
COMMENT     "P2A R primer binding site")))
COMMENT     "Primer (2 total)")
COMMENT     #237=(CFolderPar
COMMENT     (CGroupPar (CParagraph 28 (7 28 0) 1 1 1 0 178)
COMMENT     (CObjectList
COMMENT     #238=(CFolderPar
COMMENT     (CGroupPar
COMMENT     (CParagraph 9485 (3 #50# 0) 1 2 2 0 194)
COMMENT     (CObjectList
COMMENT     #239=(CLinePar
COMMENT     (CParagraph 0 (0 0) 1 2 3 0 180)
COMMENT     "Start: 9485 End: 9540" 1)
COMMENT     #240=(CLinePar
COMMENT     (CParagraph 0 (0 0) 1 2 3 0 180)
COMMENT     "Original Location Description:" 1)
COMMENT     #241=(CLinePar
COMMENT     (CParagraph 0 (0 0) 1 2 3 0 180)
COMMENT     " 3392..3447" 1)))
COMMENT     "F_Ven-Xho_P2A-gib")
COMMENT     #242=(CFolderPar
COMMENT     (CGroupPar
COMMENT     (CParagraph 10278 (3 #47# 0) 1 2 2 0 194)
COMMENT     (CObjectList
COMMENT     #243=(CLinePar
COMMENT     (CParagraph 0 (0 0) 1 2 3 0 180)
COMMENT     "Start: 10278 End: 10298" 1)
COMMENT     #244=(CLinePar
COMMENT     (CParagraph 0 (0 0) 1 2 3 0 180)
COMMENT     "Original Location Description:" 1)
COMMENT     #245=(CLinePar
COMMENT     (CParagraph 0 (0 0) 1 2 3 0 180)
COMMENT     " 4185..4205" 1)))
COMMENT     "R_mch_primer binding site")
COMMENT     #246=(CFolderPar
COMMENT     (CGroupPar
COMMENT     (CParagraph 10305 (3 #48# 0) 1 2 2 0 194)
COMMENT     (CObjectList
COMMENT     #247=(CLinePar
COMMENT     (CParagraph 0 (0 0) 1 2 3 0 180)
COMMENT     "Start: 10305 End: 10327" 1)
COMMENT     #248=(CLinePar
COMMENT     (CParagraph 0 (0 0) 1 2 3 0 180)
COMMENT     "Original Location Description:" 1)
COMMENT     #249=(CLinePar
COMMENT     (CParagraph 0 (0 0) 1 2 3 0 180)
COMMENT     " 4212..4234" 1)))
COMMENT     "F_gem_primer binding site")
COMMENT     #250=(CFolderPar
COMMENT     (CGroupPar
COMMENT     (CParagraph 10619 (3 #49# 0) 1 2 2 0 194)
COMMENT     (CObjectList
COMMENT     #251=(CLinePar
COMMENT     (CParagraph 0 (0 0) 1 2 3 0 180)
COMMENT     "Start: 10619 End: 10637" 1)
COMMENT     #252=(CLinePar
COMMENT     (CParagraph 0 (0 0) 1 2 3 0 180)
COMMENT     "Original Location Description:" 1)
COMMENT     #253=(CLinePar
COMMENT     (CParagraph 0 (0 0) 1 2 3 0 180)
COMMENT     " 4526..4544" 1)))
COMMENT     "R_Gem primer site")))
COMMENT     "Primer Binding Site (4 total)")
COMMENT     #254=(CFolderPar
COMMENT     (CGroupPar (CParagraph 30 (7 30 0) 1 1 1 0 178)
COMMENT     (CObjectList
COMMENT     #255=(CFolderPar
COMMENT     (CGroupPar
COMMENT     (CParagraph 3218 (3 #19# 0) 1 2 2 0 194)
COMMENT     (CObjectList
COMMENT     #256=(CLinePar
COMMENT     (CParagraph 0 (0 0) 1 2 3 0 180)
COMMENT     "Start: 3218 End: 3236 (Complementary)"
COMMENT     1)
COMMENT     #257=(CLinePar
COMMENT     (CParagraph 0 (0 0) 1 2 3 0 180)
COMMENT     "Original Location Description:" 1)
COMMENT     #258=(CLinePar
COMMENT     (CParagraph 0 (0 0) 1 2 3 0 180)
COMMENT     " complement(9654..9672)" 1)))
COMMENT     "T7_promoter")
COMMENT     #259=(CFolderPar
COMMENT     (CGroupPar
COMMENT     (CParagraph 3246 (3 #18# 0) 1 2 2 0 194)
COMMENT     (CObjectList
COMMENT     #260=(CLinePar
COMMENT     (CParagraph 0 (0 0) 1 2 3 0 180)
COMMENT     "Start: 3246 End: 3262 (Complementary)"
COMMENT     1)
COMMENT     #261=(CLinePar
COMMENT     (CParagraph 0 (0 0) 1 2 3 0 180)
COMMENT     "Original Location Description:" 1)
COMMENT     #262=(CLinePar
COMMENT     (CParagraph 0 (0 0) 1 2 3 0 180)
COMMENT     " complement(9682..9698)" 1)))
COMMENT     "M13_forward20_primer")
COMMENT     #263=(CFolderPar
COMMENT     (CGroupPar
COMMENT     (CParagraph 3926 (3 #46# 0) 1 2 2 0 194)
COMMENT     (CObjectList
COMMENT     #264=(CLinePar
COMMENT     (CParagraph 0 (0 0) 1 2 3 0 180)
COMMENT     "Start: 3926 End: 3954" 1)
COMMENT     #265=(CLinePar
COMMENT     (CParagraph 0 (0 0) 1 2 3 0 180)
COMMENT     "Original Location Description:" 1)
COMMENT     #266=(CLinePar
COMMENT     (CParagraph 0 (0 0) 1 2 3 0 180)
COMMENT     " 62..90" 1))) "AmpR_promoter")
COMMENT     #267=(CFolderPar
COMMENT     (CGroupPar
COMMENT     (CParagraph 5939 (3 #43# 0) 1 2 2 0 194)
COMMENT     (CObjectList
COMMENT     #268=(CLinePar
COMMENT     (CParagraph 0 (0 0) 1 2 3 0 180)
COMMENT     "Start: 5939 End: 5968" 1)
COMMENT     #269=(CLinePar
COMMENT     (CParagraph 0 (0 0) 1 2 3 0 180)
COMMENT     "Original Location Description:" 1)
COMMENT     #270=(CLinePar
COMMENT     (CParagraph 0 (0 0) 1 2 3 0 180)
COMMENT     " 2075..2104" 1))) "lac_promoter")
COMMENT     #271=(CFolderPar
COMMENT     (CGroupPar
COMMENT     (CParagraph 6003 (3 #41# 0) 1 2 2 0 194)
COMMENT     (CObjectList
COMMENT     #272=(CLinePar
COMMENT     (CParagraph 0 (0 0) 1 2 3 0 180)
COMMENT     "Start: 6003 End: 6021" 1)
COMMENT     #273=(CLinePar
COMMENT     (CParagraph 0 (0 0) 1 2 3 0 180)
COMMENT     "Original Location Description:" 1)
COMMENT     #274=(CLinePar
COMMENT     (CParagraph 0 (0 0) 1 2 3 0 180)
COMMENT     " 2139..2157" 1)))
COMMENT     "M13_reverse_primer")
COMMENT     #275=(CFolderPar
COMMENT     (CGroupPar
COMMENT     (CParagraph 6038 (3 #40# 0) 1 2 2 0 194)
COMMENT     (CObjectList
COMMENT     #276=(CLinePar
COMMENT     (CParagraph 0 (0 0) 1 2 3 0 180)
COMMENT     "Start: 6038 End: 6057" 1)
COMMENT     #277=(CLinePar
COMMENT     (CParagraph 0 (0 0) 1 2 3 0 180)
COMMENT     "Original Location Description:" 1)
COMMENT     #278=(CLinePar
COMMENT     (CParagraph 0 (0 0) 1 2 3 0 180)
COMMENT     " 2174..2193" 1))) "T3_promoter")))
COMMENT     "Promoter Prokaryotic (6 total)")
COMMENT     #279=(CFolderPar
COMMENT     (CGroupPar (CParagraph 33 (7 33 0) 1 1 1 0 178)
COMMENT     (CObjectList
COMMENT     #280=(CFolderPar
COMMENT     (CGroupPar
COMMENT     (CParagraph 3050 (3 #21# 0) 1 2 2 0 194)
COMMENT     (CObjectList
COMMENT     #281=(CLinePar
COMMENT     (CParagraph 0 (0 0) 1 2 3 0 180)
COMMENT     "Start: 3050 End: 3127" 1)
COMMENT     #282=(CLinePar
COMMENT     (CParagraph 0 (0 0) 1 2 3 0 180)
COMMENT     "Original Location Description:" 1)
COMMENT     #283=(CLinePar
COMMENT     (CParagraph 0 (0 0) 1 2 3 0 180)
COMMENT     " 9486..9563" 1))) "SV40_origin")
COMMENT     #284=(CFolderPar
COMMENT     (CGroupPar
COMMENT     (CParagraph 3424 (3 #15# 0) 1 2 2 0 194)
COMMENT     (CObjectList
COMMENT     #285=(CLinePar
COMMENT     (CParagraph 0 (0 0) 1 2 3 0 180)
COMMENT     "Start: 3424 End: 3730" 1)
COMMENT     #286=(CLinePar
COMMENT     (CParagraph 0 (0 0) 1 2 3 0 180)
COMMENT     "Original Location Description:" 1)
COMMENT     #287=(CLinePar
COMMENT     (CParagraph 0 (0 0) 1 2 3 0 180)
COMMENT     " 9860..10166" 1))) "f1_origin")
COMMENT     #288=(CFolderPar
COMMENT     (CGroupPar
COMMENT     (CParagraph 5011 (3 #44# 0) 1 2 2 0 194)
COMMENT     (CObjectList
COMMENT     #289=(CLinePar
COMMENT     (CParagraph 0 (0 0) 1 2 3 0 180)
COMMENT     "Start: 5011 End: 5630" 1)
COMMENT     #290=(CLinePar
COMMENT     (CParagraph 0 (0 0) 1 2 3 0 180)
COMMENT     "Original Location Description:" 1)
COMMENT     #291=(CLinePar
COMMENT     (CParagraph 0 (0 0) 1 2 3 0 180)
COMMENT     " 1147..1766" 1))) "pBR322_origin")))
COMMENT     "Replication Origin (3 total)")
COMMENT     #292=(CFolderPar
COMMENT     (CGroupPar (CParagraph 43 (7 43 0) 1 1 1 0 178)
COMMENT     (CObjectList
COMMENT     #293=(CFolderPar
COMMENT     (CGroupPar
COMMENT     (CParagraph 2913 (3 #23# 0) 1 2 2 0 194)
COMMENT     (CObjectList
COMMENT     #294=(CLinePar
COMMENT     (CParagraph 0 (0 0) 1 2 3 0 180)
COMMENT     "Start: 2913 End: 3032" 1)
COMMENT     #295=(CLinePar
COMMENT     (CParagraph 0 (0 0) 1 2 3 0 180)
COMMENT     "Original Location Description:" 1)
COMMENT     #296=(CLinePar
COMMENT     (CParagraph 0 (0 0) 1 2 3 0 180)
COMMENT     " 9349..9468" 1)))
COMMENT     "SV40_PA_terminator")))
COMMENT     "Terminator (1 total)"))) "Feature Map")
COMMENT     #297=(CFolderPar
COMMENT     (CGroupPar (CParagraph 12 (6 0) 1 1 0 0 178)
COMMENT     (CObjectList
COMMENT     #298=(CFolderPar
COMMENT     (CGroupPar (CParagraph 60 (0 0) 1 1 1 0 178)
COMMENT     (CObjectList
COMMENT     #299=(CFolderPar
COMMENT     (CGroupPar
COMMENT     (CParagraph 1221 (0 0) 1 2 2 0 178)
COMMENT     (CObjectList
COMMENT     #300=(CLinePar
COMMENT     (CParagraph 0 (0 0) 1 2 3 0 180)
COMMENT     "Start: 1221 End: 2228" 1)
COMMENT     #301=(CLinePar
COMMENT     (CParagraph 0 (0 0) 1 2 3 0 180)
COMMENT     "Original Location Description:" 1)
COMMENT     #302=(CLinePar
COMMENT     (CParagraph 0 (0 0) 1 2 3 0 180)
COMMENT     " 7657..8664" 1)
COMMENT     #303=(CLinePar
COMMENT     (CParagraph 0 (0 0) 1 2 3 0 180)
COMMENT     "Qualifiers:" 1)
COMMENT     #304=(CLinePar
COMMENT     (CParagraph 0 (0 0) 1 2 3 0 180)
COMMENT     " /gene=\"hygroB\"" 1))) "hygroB")
COMMENT     #305=(CFolderPar
COMMENT     (CGroupPar
COMMENT     (CParagraph 3996 (0 0) 1 2 2 0 178)
COMMENT     (CObjectList
COMMENT     #306=(CLinePar
COMMENT     (CParagraph 0 (0 0) 1 2 3 0 180)
COMMENT     "Start: 3996 End: 4856" 1)
COMMENT     #307=(CLinePar
COMMENT     (CParagraph 0 (0 0) 1 2 3 0 180)
COMMENT     "Original Location Description:" 1)
COMMENT     #308=(CLinePar
COMMENT     (CParagraph 0 (0 0) 1 2 3 0 180)
COMMENT     " 132..992" 1)
COMMENT     #309=(CLinePar
COMMENT     (CParagraph 0 (0 0) 1 2 3 0 180)
COMMENT     "Qualifiers:" 1)
COMMENT     #310=(CLinePar
COMMENT     (CParagraph 0 (0 0) 1 2 3 0 180)
COMMENT     " /gene=\"Ampicillin\"" 1)))
COMMENT     "Ampicillin"))) "Gene (2 total)")))
COMMENT     "Imported Features Not Shown on Map")
COMMENT     #311=(CFolderPar
COMMENT     (CGroupPar (CParagraph 13 (0 0) 1 1 0 0 178)
COMMENT     (CObjectList
COMMENT     #312=(CRSFolderPar
COMMENT     (CFolderPar
COMMENT     (CGroupPar (CParagraph 122401360 (8 0) 1 1 1 0 178)
COMMENT     (CObjectList
COMMENT     #313=(CGroupPar
COMMENT     (CParagraph 0 (10 #2# 0) 1 2 2 0 180)
COMMENT     (CObjectList
COMMENT     #314=(CLinePar
COMMENT     (CParagraph 0 (1 #2# 1) 1 2 2 0 191)
COMMENT     " N1: 255 " 1)
COMMENT     #315=(CLinePar
COMMENT     (CParagraph 0 (1 #2# 2) 1 2 2 0 191)
COMMENT     " N2: 1487 " 1)
COMMENT     #316=(CLinePar
COMMENT     (CParagraph 0 (1 #2# 3) 1 2 2 0 191)
COMMENT     " N3: 1789 " 1)
COMMENT     #317=(CLinePar
COMMENT     (CParagraph 0 (1 #2# 4) 1 2 2 0 191)
COMMENT     " N4: 4112 " 1)
COMMENT     #318=(CLinePar
COMMENT     (CParagraph 0 (1 #2# 5) 1 2 2 0 191)
COMMENT     " N5: 5358 " 1)
COMMENT     #319=(CLinePar
COMMENT     (CParagraph 0 (1 #2# 6) 1 2 2 0 191)
COMMENT     " N6: 9652 " 1))))) "ApaLI: 6 sites")
COMMENT     1 5 "GTGCAC" "CACGTG")
COMMENT     #320=(CRSFolderPar
COMMENT     (CFolderPar
COMMENT     (CGroupPar (CParagraph 122400624 (8 0) 1 1 1 0 178)
COMMENT     (CObjectList
COMMENT     #321=(CGroupPar
COMMENT     (CParagraph 0 (10 #3# 0) 1 2 2 0 180)
COMMENT     (CObjectList
COMMENT     #322=(CLinePar
COMMENT     (CParagraph 0 (1 #3# 1) 1 2 2 0 191)
COMMENT     " N1: 668 " 1)
COMMENT     #323=(CLinePar
COMMENT     (CParagraph 0 (1 #3# 2) 1 2 2 0 191)
COMMENT     " N2: 2456 " 1)
COMMENT     #324=(CLinePar
COMMENT     (CParagraph 0 (1 #3# 3) 1 2 2 0 191)
COMMENT     " N3: 7779 " 1)
COMMENT     #325=(CLinePar
COMMENT     (CParagraph 0 (1 #3# 4) 1 2 2 0 191)
COMMENT     " N4: 8020 " 1)
COMMENT     #326=(CLinePar
COMMENT     (CParagraph 0 (1 #3# 5) 1 2 2 0 191)
COMMENT     " N5: 8686 " 1)
COMMENT     #327=(CLinePar
COMMENT     (CParagraph 0 (1 #3# 6) 1 2 2 0 191)
COMMENT     " N6: 9514 " 1)
COMMENT     #328=(CLinePar
COMMENT     (CParagraph 0 (1 #3# 7) 1 2 2 0 191)
COMMENT     " N7: 9868 " 1)
COMMENT     #329=(CLinePar
COMMENT     (CParagraph 0 (1 #3# 8) 1 2 2 0 191)
COMMENT     " N8: 10060 " 1))))) "AvaI: 8 sites")
COMMENT     1 5 "CYCGRG" "GRGCYC")
COMMENT     #330=(CRSFolderPar
COMMENT     (CFolderPar
COMMENT     (CGroupPar (CParagraph 122400560 (8 0) 1 1 1 0 178)
COMMENT     (CObjectList
COMMENT     #331=(CGroupPar
COMMENT     (CParagraph 0 (10 #4# 0) 1 2 2 0 180)
COMMENT     (CObjectList
COMMENT     #332=(CLinePar
COMMENT     (CParagraph 0 (1 #4# 1) 1 2 2 0 191)
COMMENT     " N1: 10645 " 1))))) "BamHI: 1 site")
COMMENT     1 5 "GGATCC" "CCTAGG")
COMMENT     #333=(CRSFolderPar
COMMENT     (CFolderPar
COMMENT     (CGroupPar (CParagraph 122400848 (8 0) 1 1 1 0 178)
COMMENT     (CObjectList
COMMENT     #334=(CGroupPar
COMMENT     (CParagraph 0 (10 #5# 0) 1 2 2 0 180)
COMMENT     (CObjectList
COMMENT     #335=(CLinePar
COMMENT     (CParagraph 0 (1 #5# 1) 1 2 2 0 191)
COMMENT     " N1: 8003 " 1))))) "ClaI: 1 site")
COMMENT     2 4 "ATCGAT" "TAGCTA")
COMMENT     #336=(CRSFolderPar
COMMENT     (CFolderPar
COMMENT     (CGroupPar (CParagraph 122400656 (8 0) 1 1 1 0 178)
COMMENT     (CObjectList
COMMENT     #337=(CGroupPar
COMMENT     (CParagraph 0 (10 #6# 0) 1 2 2 0 180)
COMMENT     (CObjectList
COMMENT     #338=(CLinePar
COMMENT     (CParagraph 0 (1 #6# 1) 1 2 2 0 191)
COMMENT     " N1: 638 " 1)
COMMENT     #339=(CLinePar
COMMENT     (CParagraph 0 (1 #6# 2) 1 2 2 0 191)
COMMENT     " N2: 680 " 1)
COMMENT     #340=(CLinePar
COMMENT     (CParagraph 0 (1 #6# 3) 1 2 2 0 191)
COMMENT     " N3: 1450 " 1)
COMMENT     #341=(CLinePar
COMMENT     (CParagraph 0 (1 #6# 4) 1 2 2 0 191)
COMMENT     " N4: 8038 " 1)
COMMENT     #342=(CLinePar
COMMENT     (CParagraph 0 (1 #6# 5) 1 2 2 0 191)
COMMENT     " N5: 8594 " 1)
COMMENT     #343=(CLinePar
COMMENT     (CParagraph 0 (1 #6# 6) 1 2 2 0 191)
COMMENT     " N6: 8638 " 1))))) "EcoRI: 6 sites")
COMMENT     1 5 "GAATTC" "CTTAAG")
COMMENT     #344=(CRSFolderPar
COMMENT     (CFolderPar
COMMENT     (CGroupPar (CParagraph 122401136 (8 0) 1 1 1 0 178)
COMMENT     (CObjectList
COMMENT     #345=(CGroupPar
COMMENT     (CParagraph 0 (10 #7# 0) 1 2 2 0 180)
COMMENT     (CObjectList
COMMENT     #346=(CLinePar
COMMENT     (CParagraph 0 (1 #7# 1) 1 2 2 0 191)
COMMENT     " N1: 2736 " 1)
COMMENT     #347=(CLinePar
COMMENT     (CParagraph 0 (1 #7# 2) 1 2 2 0 191)
COMMENT     " N2: 6077 " 1)
COMMENT     #348=(CLinePar
COMMENT     (CParagraph 0 (1 #7# 3) 1 2 2 0 191)
COMMENT     " N3: 6390 " 1)
COMMENT     #349=(CLinePar
COMMENT     (CParagraph 0 (1 #7# 4) 1 2 2 0 191)
COMMENT     " N4: 6943 " 1)
COMMENT     #350=(CLinePar
COMMENT     (CParagraph 0 (1 #7# 5) 1 2 2 0 191)
COMMENT     " N5: 7527 " 1)
COMMENT     #351=(CLinePar
COMMENT     (CParagraph 0 (1 #7# 6) 1 2 2 0 191)
COMMENT     " N6: 8026 " 1)))))
COMMENT     "HindIII: 6 sites") 1 5 "AAGCTT" "TTCGAA")
COMMENT     #352=(CRSFolderPar
COMMENT     (CFolderPar
COMMENT     (CGroupPar (CParagraph 122401232 (8 0) 1 1 1 0 178)
COMMENT     (CObjectList
COMMENT     #353=(CGroupPar
COMMENT     (CParagraph 0 (10 #8# 0) 1 2 2 0 180)
COMMENT     (CObjectList
COMMENT     #354=(CLinePar
COMMENT     (CParagraph 0 (1 #8# 1) 1 2 2 0 191)
COMMENT     " N1: 454 " 1)
COMMENT     #355=(CLinePar
COMMENT     (CParagraph 0 (1 #8# 2) 1 2 2 0 191)
COMMENT     " N2: 1559 " 1)
COMMENT     #356=(CLinePar
COMMENT     (CParagraph 0 (1 #8# 3) 1 2 2 0 191)
COMMENT     " N3: 3092 " 1)
COMMENT     #357=(CLinePar
COMMENT     (CParagraph 0 (1 #8# 4) 1 2 2 0 191)
COMMENT     " N4: 10025 " 1))))) "NcoI: 4 sites")
COMMENT     1 5 "CCATGG" "GGTACC")
COMMENT     #358=(CRSFolderPar
COMMENT     (CFolderPar
COMMENT     (CGroupPar (CParagraph 122400688 (8 0) 1 1 1 0 178)
COMMENT     (CObjectList
COMMENT     #359=(CGroupPar
COMMENT     (CParagraph 0 (10 #9# 0) 1 2 2 0 180)
COMMENT     (CObjectList
COMMENT     #360=(CLinePar
COMMENT     (CParagraph 0 (1 #9# 1) 1 2 2 0 191)
COMMENT     " N1: 647 " 1)
COMMENT     #361=(CLinePar
COMMENT     (CParagraph 0 (1 #9# 2) 1 2 2 0 191)
COMMENT     " N2: 1544 " 1)
COMMENT     #362=(CLinePar
COMMENT     (CParagraph 0 (1 #9# 3) 1 2 2 0 191)
COMMENT     " N3: 8603 " 1)
COMMENT     #363=(CLinePar
COMMENT     (CParagraph 0 (1 #9# 4) 1 2 2 0 191)
COMMENT     " N4: 9008 " 1)
COMMENT     #364=(CLinePar
COMMENT     (CParagraph 0 (1 #9# 5) 1 2 2 0 191)
COMMENT     " N5: 9947 " 1))))) "PstI: 5 sites")
COMMENT     5 1 "CTGCAG" "GACGTC")
COMMENT     #365=(CRSFolderPar
COMMENT     (CFolderPar
COMMENT     (CGroupPar (CParagraph 122401424 (8 0) 1 1 1 0 178)
COMMENT     (CObjectList
COMMENT     #366=(CGroupPar
COMMENT     (CParagraph 0 (10 #10# 0) 1 2 2 0 180)
COMMENT     (CObjectList
COMMENT     #367=(CLinePar
COMMENT     (CParagraph 0 (1 #10# 1) 1 2 2 0 191)
COMMENT     " N1: 8688 " 1))))) "SmaI: 1 site")
COMMENT     3 3 "CCCGGG" "GGGCCC")
COMMENT     #368=(CRSFolderPar
COMMENT     (CFolderPar
COMMENT     (CGroupPar (CParagraph 122400880 (8 0) 1 1 1 0 178)
COMMENT     (CObjectList
COMMENT     #369=(CGroupPar
COMMENT     (CParagraph 0 (10 #11# 0) 1 2 2 0 180)
COMMENT     (CObjectList
COMMENT     #370=(CLinePar
COMMENT     (CParagraph 0 (1 #11# 1) 1 2 2 0 191)
COMMENT     " N1: 8686 " 1))))) "XmaI: 1 site")
COMMENT     1 5 "CCCGGG" "GGGCCC")))
COMMENT     "Restriction/Methylation Map"))))
COMMENT     (CGraphView
COMMENT     (CWStyleSheet
COMMENT     (CObjectList
COMMENT     #371=(CWidgetStyle "RSite Label" 1 (LOGPEN 0 0 13408563) 1 0 1
COMMENT     (LOGFONT 0 0 0 0 400 0 0 0 0 3 2 1 18 "Georgia") 0.555556 0 1 5
COMMENT     "@N (@S)" 0)
COMMENT     #372=(CWidgetStyle "Signal Label" 1 (LOGPEN 0 0 0) 1 0 1
COMMENT     (LOGFONT 0 0 0 0 700 0 0 0 0 3 2 1 34 "Arial") 0.666667 0 1 1
COMMENT     "@N" 0)
COMMENT     #373=(CWidgetStyle "Molecule Label 2" 0 0 1
COMMENT     (LOGFONT 0 0 0 0 400 0 0 0 0 3 2 1 18 "Georgia") 0.555556 0 1 16
COMMENT     "@L bp" 0)
COMMENT     #374=(CWidgetStyle "Molecule Label 1" 0 0 1
COMMENT     (LOGFONT 0 0 0 0 400 0 0 0 0 3 2 1 34 "Verdana") 0.833333 0 1 1
COMMENT     "@N" 0)
COMMENT     #375=(CWidgetStyle "Shape 3" 1 (LOGPEN 0 0 3355545) 1 1
COMMENT     (LOGBRUSH 0 6724095 0) 0 0 1 (LOGSHAPE 9 1 0.8 1.8 0))
COMMENT     #376=(CWidgetStyle "Shape 1" 1 (LOGPEN 0 0 6723840) 1 1
COMMENT     (LOGBRUSH 0 10079334 0) 0 0 1 (LOGSHAPE 9 1 0.8 1.8 0))
COMMENT     #377=(CWidgetStyle "Axis" 1 (LOGPEN 0 0 10079436) 2 1
COMMENT     (LOGBRUSH 0 13434879 0) 0 0 1 (LOGSHAPE 10 1 0 0 0))
COMMENT     #378=(CWidgetStyle "Line 2" 1 (LOGPEN 0 0 6723840) 8 0 0 0 1
COMMENT     (LOGSHAPE 1 1.9 0 0 0))
COMMENT     #379=(CWidgetStyle "RSite" 1 (LOGPEN 0 0 10053171) 8 0 0 0 1
COMMENT     (LOGSHAPE 1 1.9 0 0 0))
COMMENT     #380=(CWidgetStyle "Short Signal" 1 (LOGPEN 0 0 13395507) 10 0 0 0 1
COMMENT     (LOGSHAPE 1 1.9 0 0 0))
COMMENT     #381=(CWidgetStyle "Uniq RSite Label" 1 (LOGPEN 0 0 153) 1 0 1
COMMENT     (LOGFONT 0 0 0 0 400 0 0 0 0 3 2 1 18 "Georgia") 0.555556 128 1
COMMENT     5 "@N (@S)" 0)
COMMENT     #382=(CWidgetStyle "Vanilla" 1 (LOGPEN 0 0 0) 1 1
COMMENT     (LOGBRUSH 0 16777215 0) 1
COMMENT     (LOGFONT 0 0 0 0 400 0 0 0 0 7 48 2 18 "Times New Roman") 0.8 0
COMMENT     1 2 "?" 0)
COMMENT     #383=(CWidgetStyle "Mark 1" 0 0 1
COMMENT     (LOGFONT 0 0 0 0 400 0 0 0 2 7 48 2 2 "Windings") 0.7 0 1 2 "?"
COMMENT     0)
COMMENT     #384=(CWidgetStyle "Motif Label" 1 (LOGPEN 0 0 16744512) 1 0 1
COMMENT     (LOGFONT 0 0 0 0 400 0 0 0 0 3 2 1 34 "Arial") 0.611111 8388608
COMMENT     1 65535 "@N (@H)" 0)
COMMENT     #385=(CWidgetStyle "Fragment Label 2" 1 (LOGPEN 0 0 0) 1 0 1
COMMENT     (LOGFONT 0 0 0 0 400 0 0 0 0 3 2 1 49 "Courier New") 1.05 0 1 48
COMMENT     "@F bp (molecule @L bp)" 0)
COMMENT     #386=(CWidgetStyle "Fragment Label 1" 1 (LOGPEN 0 0 0) 1 0 1
COMMENT     (LOGFONT 0 0 0 0 400 0 0 0 0 3 2 1 34 "Arial") 0.91 0 1 1
COMMENT     "Fragment of @N" 0)
COMMENT     #387=(CWidgetStyle "Shape 4" 1 (LOGPEN 0 0 0) 1 1
COMMENT     (LOGBRUSH 2 8388608 5) 0 0 0)
COMMENT     #388=(CWidgetStyle "Shape 2" 1 (LOGPEN 0 0 0) 1 1 (LOGBRUSH 0 128 0)
            0
COMMENT     0 0)
COMMENT     #389=(CWidgetStyle "Shape 0" 1 (LOGPEN 0 0 0) 1 1 (LOGBRUSH 0 0 0) 0
            0
COMMENT     0)
COMMENT     #390=(CWidgetStyle "ORF" 1 (LOGPEN 0 0 16384) 8 0 0 0 1
COMMENT     (LOGSHAPE 7 0.2 3.41182 2.86186 0.609808))
COMMENT     #391=(CWidgetStyle "Line 4" 1 (LOGPEN 0 0 32768) 8 0 0 0 0)
COMMENT     #392=(CWidgetStyle "Line 3" 1 (LOGPEN 0 0 16711680) 8 0 0 0 0)
COMMENT     #393=(CWidgetStyle "Line 1" 1 (LOGPEN 0 0 16711680) 1 0 0 0 0)
COMMENT     #394=(CWidgetStyle "Short Promoter" 1 (LOGPEN 0 0 128) 6 0 0 0 0)
COMMENT     #395=(CWidgetStyle "Motif" 1 (LOGPEN 0 0 0) 1 0 0 0 0)
COMMENT     #396=(CWidgetStyle "Line 0" 1 (LOGPEN 0 0 0) 8 0 0 0 0)
COMMENT     #397=(CWidgetStyle "Void" 0 0 0 0 0)
COMMENT     #398=(CWidgetStyle "General Label" 1 (LOGPEN 0 0 0) 1 0 1
COMMENT     (LOGFONT 0 0 0 0 400 0 0 0 0 3 2 1 18 "Times New Roman") 0.91 0
COMMENT     1 3 "@T @N " 0)
COMMENT     #399=(CWidgetStyle "Position" 1 (LOGPEN 0 0 0) 1 0 0 0 0)
COMMENT     #400=(CWidgetStyle "Annotation" 0 0 1
COMMENT     (LOGFONT 0 0 0 0 400 0 0 0 0 3 2 1 18 "Times New Roman") 0.91 0
COMMENT     0 0)
COMMENT     #401=(CWidgetStyle "Position Label" 1 (LOGPEN 0 0 8388608) 1 0 1
COMMENT     (LOGFONT 0 0 0 0 400 0 1 0 0 3 2 1 34 "Arial") 0.63 8388608 1 1
COMMENT     "@N" 0)
COMMENT     #402=(CWidgetStyle "Range" 1 (LOGPEN 0 0 0) 1 1
COMMENT     (LOGBRUSH 0 16777215 0) 0 0 0)
COMMENT     #403=(CWidgetStyle "Range Label" 1 (LOGPEN 0 0 8388608) 1 0 1
COMMENT     (LOGFONT 0 0 0 0 400 0 1 0 0 3 2 1 34 "Arial") 0.63 8388608 1 1
COMMENT     "@N" 0)
COMMENT     #404=(CWidgetStyle "ORF Label" 1 (LOGPEN 0 0 49216) 1 0 1
COMMENT     (LOGFONT 0 0 0 0 400 0 0 0 0 3 2 1 18 "Times New Roman")
COMMENT     0.611111 0 1 65535 "@N" 0)
COMMENT     #405=(CWidgetStyle "CDS Label" 1 (LOGPEN 0 0 4227264) 1 0 1
COMMENT     (LOGFONT 0 0 0 0 400 0 0 0 0 3 2 1 34 "Arial") 0.555556 255 1 1
COMMENT     "@N" 0)
COMMENT     #406=(CWidgetStyle "Shape 5" 1 (LOGPEN 0 0 0) 3 1
COMMENT     (LOGBRUSH 0 16777113 0) 1
COMMENT     (LOGFONT 0 0 0 0 400 0 0 0 0 7 48 2 50 "Arial") 0.9 0 0 1
COMMENT     (LOGSHAPE 9 1 0.8 1.8 0))
COMMENT     #407=(CWidgetStyle "CDS" 1 (LOGPEN 0 0 0) 1 1 (LOGBRUSH 2 39423 3) 0
            0
COMMENT     1 (LOGSHAPE 9 1 0.8 1.8 0))
COMMENT     #408=(CWidgetStyle "Label 2" 1 (LOGPEN 0 0 4227264) 1 0 1
COMMENT     (LOGFONT 0 0 0 0 400 0 0 0 0 3 2 1 34 "Arial") 0.944444 8388608
COMMENT     1 1 "@N" 0)
COMMENT     #409=(CWidgetStyle "Label 3" 1 (LOGPEN 0 0 8421376) 1 0 1
COMMENT     (LOGFONT 0 0 0 0 700 255 0 0 0 3 2 1 34 "Arial") 0.833333 255 1
COMMENT     5 "@N (@S)" 0)
COMMENT     #410=(CWidgetStyle "Label 4" 1 (LOGPEN 0 0 8437824) 1 0 1
COMMENT     (LOGFONT 0 0 0 0 400 0 0 0 0 3 2 1 34 "Arial") 0.722222 0 1 5
COMMENT     "@N (@S)" 0)) 0.164644 1.74233 0.164644 2.53336
COMMENT     (70 (CShapeMapEntry 0 "Unique RSite" 1 "Uniq RSite Label") 67
COMMENT     (CShapeMapEntry 0 "ORF" 0 "ORF Label")) 40.0378 40.0378 39 39 0.1
            -365)
COMMENT     1 1 0 1 1
COMMENT     (mapper: 33.0743 -61.5724 40.0378 40.0378 0.01 10 -1 10661 10661 1 0
            0)
COMMENT     #411=(CGroupWidget (CWidget 0 (0 0) 1 2 0 0 Nil 2081693732 100)
COMMENT     (CObjectList
COMMENT     #412=(CGroupWidget (CWidget 1 (0 0) 1 2 0 0 Nil 2 100)
COMMENT     (CObjectList
COMMENT     #413=(CAxis
COMMENT     (CWideLine
COMMENT     (CWidget 0 (0 0) 1 2 0 0 #377# 123007388 0)
COMMENT     (LOGPEN 0 0 10079436) 2 (LOGBRUSH 0 13434879 0) 1
COMMENT     6.27477 6.27277 1 0.0214037) 0.0588424)
COMMENT     #414=(CLabel (CWidget 1001 (0 0) 1 2 0 0 #374# 0 100)
COMMENT     (LOGPEN 0 0 13408563) 1
COMMENT     (LOGFONT 58 22 0 0 400 0 0 0 0 3 2 1 34 "Verdana")
COMMENT     1.74233 0.833333 0
COMMENT     "pLenti PGK Hygro pip-Ven-P2A-mCherry-Gem110" "@N" 1
COMMENT     0 0.871165 0 -10 27.8487 1.47361 Nil)
COMMENT     #415=(CLabel (CWidget 1002 (0 0) 1 2 0 0 #373# 0 100)
COMMENT     (LOGPEN 0 0 13408563) 1
COMMENT     (LOGFONT 38 14 0 0 400 0 0 0 0 3 2 1 18 "Georgia")
COMMENT     1.74233 0.555556 0 "10661 bp" "@L bp" 16 0 -0.871165
COMMENT     0 -10.8 3.5966 0.974079 Nil)) (CObjectList))
COMMENT     #416=(CGroupWidget (CWidget 10 (6 0) 1 2 0 0 Nil -1786 100)
COMMENT     (CObjectList
COMMENT     #417=(CGroupWidget
COMMENT     (CWidget 4 (7 4 0) 1 2 0 0 Nil -1228 100)
COMMENT     (CObjectList
COMMENT     #418=(CWideArrow
COMMENT     (CWideLine
COMMENT     (CWidget 0 (3 #28# 0) 1 2 0 0 #375# 0 100)
COMMENT     (LOGPEN 0 0 3355545) 1
COMMENT     (LOGBRUSH 0 6724095 0) 1 5.11752 5.6065 1
COMMENT     0.082322) 0.8 1.8 1)
COMMENT     #419=(CLabel (CWidget 0 (0 0) 1 2 0 0 #372# 0 100)
COMMENT     (LOGPEN 0 0 0) 1
COMMENT     (LOGFONT 46 17 0 0 700 0 0 0 0 3 2 1 34
COMMENT     "Arial") 1.74233 0.666667 0 "ORF frame 2"
COMMENT     "@N" 1 19.39 0 0 -10 4.99528 1.14891 #418#)
COMMENT     #420=(CWideArrow
COMMENT     (CWideLine
COMMENT     (CWidget 0 (3 #30# 0) 1 2 0 0 #375# 0 100)
COMMENT     (LOGPEN 0 0 3355545) 1
COMMENT     (LOGBRUSH 0 6724095 0) 0.835356 4.96041
COMMENT     5.70359 1 0.082322) 0.8 1.8 0)
COMMENT     #421=(CLabel (CWidget 0 (0 0) 1 2 0 0 #372# 0 100)
COMMENT     (LOGPEN 0 0 0) 1
COMMENT     (LOGFONT 46 17 0 0 700 0 0 0 0 3 2 1 34
COMMENT     "Arial") 1.74233 0.666667 0 "ORF frame 1"
COMMENT     "@N" 1 19.0744 -3.48466 0 -10 4.99528 1.14891
COMMENT     #420#)
COMMENT     #422=(CWideArrow
COMMENT     (CWideLine
COMMENT     (CWidget 0 (3 #32# 0) 1 2 0 0 #375# 0 100)
COMMENT     (LOGPEN 0 0 3355545) 1
COMMENT     (LOGBRUSH 0 6724095 0) 1 5.87482 6.19434 1
COMMENT     0.082322) 0.8 1.8 0)
COMMENT     #423=(CLabel (CWidget 0 (0 0) 1 2 0 0 #372# 0 100)
COMMENT     (LOGPEN 0 0 0) 1
COMMENT     (LOGFONT 46 17 0 0 700 0 0 0 0 3 2 1 34
COMMENT     "Arial") 1.74233 0.666667 0 "ORF frame 1"
COMMENT     "@N" 1 7.63706 19.1656 0 -10 4.99528 1.14891
COMMENT     #422#)
COMMENT     #424=(CWideArrow
COMMENT     (CWideLine
COMMENT     (CWidget 0 (3 #36# 0) 1 2 0 0 #375# 0 100)
COMMENT     (LOGPEN 0 0 3355545) 1
COMMENT     (LOGBRUSH 0 6724095 0) 1 1.42457 2.13598 1
COMMENT     0.082322) 0.8 1.8 0)
COMMENT     #425=(CLabel (CWidget 0 (0 0) 1 2 0 0 #372# 0 100)
COMMENT     (LOGPEN 0 0 0) 1
COMMENT     (LOGFONT 46 17 0 0 700 0 0 0 0 3 2 1 34
COMMENT     "Arial") 1.74233 0.666667 0 "ORF frame 3"
COMMENT     "@N" 1 -19.0747 -3.48466 0 -10 4.99528
COMMENT     1.14891 #424#)
COMMENT     #426=(CWideArrow
COMMENT     (CWideLine
COMMENT     (CWidget 0 (3 #45# 0) 1 2 0 0 #375# 0 100)
COMMENT     (LOGPEN 0 0 3355545) 1
COMMENT     (LOGBRUSH 0 6724095 0) 1 3.4158 3.92243 1
COMMENT     0.082322) 0.8 1.8 0)
COMMENT     #427=(CLabel (CWidget 0 (0 0) 1 2 0 0 #372# 0 100)
COMMENT     (LOGPEN 0 0 0) 1
COMMENT     (LOGFONT 46 17 0 0 700 0 0 0 0 3 2 1 34
COMMENT     "Arial") 1.74233 0.666667 0 "AmpR" "@N" 1
COMMENT     10.961 -40.0736 0 -10 2.49764 1.14891 #426#)
COMMENT     #428=(CScratch
COMMENT     (CWidget 0 (3 #60# 0) 1 2 0 0 #380# 0 100)
COMMENT     (LOGPEN 0 8 13395507) 10 1 1.1333 1.9
COMMENT     0.082322 1)
COMMENT     #429=(CLabel (CWidget 0 (0 0) 1 2 0 0 #372# 0 100)
COMMENT     (LOGPEN 0 0 0) 1
COMMENT     (LOGFONT 46 17 0 0 700 0 0 0 0 3 2 1 34
COMMENT     "Arial") 1.74233 0.666667 0 "HA2" "@N" 1
COMMENT     -17.1122 22.6503 0 -10 1.72337 1.14891 #428#))
COMMENT     (CObjectList))
COMMENT     #430=(CGroupWidget
COMMENT     (CWidget 21 (7 21 0) 1 2 0 0 Nil -810 100)
COMMENT     (CObjectList
COMMENT     #431=(CScratch
COMMENT     (CWidget 0 (3 #12# 0) 1 2 0 0 #380# 0 100)
COMMENT     (LOGPEN 0 8 13395507) 10 1 1.20686 1.9
COMMENT     0.082322 1)
COMMENT     #432=(CLabel (CWidget 0 (0 0) 1 2 0 0 #372# 0 100)
COMMENT     (LOGPEN 0 0 0) 1
COMMENT     (LOGFONT 46 17 0 0 700 0 0 0 0 3 2 1 34
COMMENT     "Arial") 1.74233 0.666667 0 "attB1" "@N" 1
COMMENT     -17.2796 12.1963 0 -10 2.09802 1.14891 #431#)
COMMENT     #433=(CScratch
COMMENT     (CWidget 0 (3 #13# 0) 1 2 0 0 #380# 1038 100)
COMMENT     (LOGPEN 0 8 13395507) 10 1 0.00470739 1.9
COMMENT     0.082322 1)
COMMENT     #434=(CLabel (CWidget 0 (0 0) 1 2 0 0 #372# 0 100)
COMMENT     (LOGPEN 0 0 0) 1
COMMENT     (LOGFONT 46 17 0 0 700 0 0 0 0 3 2 1 34
COMMENT     "Arial") 1.74233 0.666667 0 "attB2" "@N" 1
COMMENT     -2.41136 59.2392 0 -10 2.09802 1.14891 #433#)
COMMENT     #435=(CWideArrow
COMMENT     (CWideLine
COMMENT     (CWidget 0 (3 #14# 0) 1 2 0 0 #376# 0 100)
COMMENT     (LOGPEN 0 0 6723840) 1
COMMENT     (LOGBRUSH 0 10079334 0) 0.670712 4.96041
COMMENT     5.56413 1 0.082322) 0.8 1.8 0)
COMMENT     #436=(CLabel (CWidget 0 (0 0) 1 2 0 0 #372# 0 100)
COMMENT     (LOGPEN 0 0 0) 1
COMMENT     (LOGFONT 46 17 0 0 700 0 0 0 0 3 2 1 34
COMMENT     "Arial") 1.74233 0.666667 0 "HygroR" "@N" 1
COMMENT     17.6718 -5.22699 0 -10 3.0721 1.14891 #435#)
COMMENT     #437=(CWideArrow
COMMENT     (CWideLine
COMMENT     (CWidget 0 (3 #16# 0) 1 2 0 0 #376# 0 100)
COMMENT     (LOGPEN 0 0 6723840) 1
COMMENT     (LOGBRUSH 0 10079334 0) 1 4.27372 4.35845 1
COMMENT     0.082322) 0.8 1.8 0)
COMMENT     #438=(CLabel (CWidget 0 (0 0) 1 2 0 0 #372# 0 100)
COMMENT     (LOGPEN 0 0 0) 1
COMMENT     (LOGFONT 46 17 0 0 700 0 0 0 0 3 2 1 34
COMMENT     "Arial") 1.74233 0.666667 0 "lacZ a" "@N" 1
COMMENT     17.9173 -33.1043 0 -10 2.49764 1.14891 #437#)
COMMENT     #439=(CScratch
COMMENT     (CWidget 0 (3 #17# 0) 1 2 0 0 #380# 0 100)
COMMENT     (LOGPEN 0 8 13395507) 10 1 4.35845 1.9
COMMENT     0.082322 1)
COMMENT     #440=(CLabel (CWidget 0 (0 0) 1 2 0 0 #372# 0 100)
COMMENT     (LOGPEN 0 0 0) 1
COMMENT     (LOGFONT 46 17 0 0 700 0 0 0 0 3 2 1 34
COMMENT     "Arial") 1.74233 0.666667 0
COMMENT     "M13 pUC fwd primer" "@N" 1 21.1361 -31.3619
COMMENT     0 -10 8.16728 1.14891 #439#)
COMMENT     #441=(CScratch
COMMENT     (CWidget 0 (3 #20# 0) 1 2 0 0 #380# 0 100)
COMMENT     (LOGPEN 0 8 13395507) 10 1 4.4426 1.9
COMMENT     0.082322 1)
COMMENT     #442=(CLabel (CWidget 0 (0 0) 1 2 0 0 #372# 0 100)
COMMENT     (LOGPEN 0 0 0) 1
COMMENT     (LOGFONT 46 17 0 0 700 0 0 0 0 3 2 1 34
COMMENT     "Arial") 1.74233 0.666667 0
COMMENT     "SV40pro F primer" "@N" 1 20.9592 -26.1349 0
COMMENT     -10 7.14325 1.14891 #441#)
COMMENT     #443=(CScratch
COMMENT     (CWidget 0 (3 #22# 0) 1 2 0 0 #380# 0 100)
COMMENT     (LOGPEN 0 8 13395507) 10 1 4.50791 1.9
COMMENT     0.082322 1)
COMMENT     #444=(CLabel (CWidget 0 (0 0) 1 2 0 0 #372# 0 100)
COMMENT     (LOGPEN 0 0 0) 1
COMMENT     (LOGFONT 46 17 0 0 700 0 0 0 0 3 2 1 34
COMMENT     "Arial") 1.74233 0.666667 0 "EBV rev primer"
COMMENT     "@N" 1 20.5721 -20.908 0 -10 6.16917 1.14891
COMMENT     #443#)
COMMENT     #445=(CWideArrow
COMMENT     (CWideLine
COMMENT     (CWidget 0 (3 #24# 0) 1 2 0 0 #376# 0 100)
COMMENT     (LOGPEN 0 0 6723840) 1
COMMENT     (LOGBRUSH 0 10079334 0) 0.835356 4.60324
COMMENT     4.70974 1 0.082322) 0.8 1.8 0)
COMMENT     #446=(CLabel (CWidget 0 (0 0) 1 2 0 0 #372# 0 100)
COMMENT     (LOGPEN 0 0 0) 1
COMMENT     (LOGFONT 46 17 0 0 700 0 0 0 0 3 2 1 34
COMMENT     "Arial") 1.74233 0.666667 0
COMMENT     "truncHIV-1 3 LTR" "@N" 1 21.0139 -15.681 0
COMMENT     -10 6.86851 1.14891 #445#)
COMMENT     #447=(CWideArrow
COMMENT     (CWideLine
COMMENT     (CWidget 0 (3 #25# 0) 1 2 0 0 #376# 26031556
COMMENT     100) (LOGPEN 0 0 6723840) 1
COMMENT     (LOGBRUSH 0 10079334 0) 0.670712 4.60324
COMMENT     4.70974 1 0.082322) 0.8 1.8 0)
COMMENT     #448=(CLabel (CWidget 0 (0 0) 1 2 0 0 #372# 0 100)
COMMENT     (LOGPEN 0 0 0) 1
COMMENT     (LOGFONT 46 17 0 0 700 0 0 0 0 3 2 1 34
COMMENT     "Arial") 1.74233 0.666667 0 "HIV-1 5 LTR"
COMMENT     "@N" 1 20.0003 -17.4233 0 -10 4.82044 1.14891
COMMENT     #447#)
COMMENT     #449=(CScratch
COMMENT     (CWidget 0 (3 #26# 0) 1 2 0 0 #380# 1159 100)
COMMENT     (LOGPEN 0 8 13395507) 10 1 4.75093 1.9
COMMENT     0.082322 1)
COMMENT     #450=(CLabel (CWidget 0 (0 0) 1 2 0 0 #372# 0 100)
COMMENT     (LOGPEN 0 0 0) 1
COMMENT     (LOGFONT 46 17 0 0 700 0 0 0 0 3 2 1 34
COMMENT     "Arial") 1.74233 0.666667 0 "U3PPT" "@N" 1
COMMENT     18.5974 -10.454 0 -10 2.82233 1.14891 #449#)
COMMENT     #451=(CScratch
COMMENT     (CWidget 0 (3 #27# 0) 1 2 0 0 #380# 0 100)
COMMENT     (LOGPEN 0 8 13395507) 10 1 4.75093 1.9
COMMENT     0.082322 1)
COMMENT     #452=(CLabel (CWidget 0 (0 0) 1 2 0 0 #372# 0 100)
COMMENT     (LOGPEN 0 0 0) 1
COMMENT     (LOGFONT 46 17 0 0 700 0 0 0 0 3 2 1 34
COMMENT     "Arial") 1.74233 0.666667 0 "cPPT" "@N" 1
COMMENT     18.3904 -12.1963 0 -10 2.2229 1.14891 #451#)
COMMENT     #453=(CScratch
COMMENT     (CWidget 0 (3 #29# 0) 1 2 0 0 #380# 0 100)
COMMENT     (LOGPEN 0 8 13395507) 10 1 5.61415 1.9
COMMENT     0.082322 1)
COMMENT     #454=(CLabel (CWidget 0 (0 0) 1 2 0 0 #372# 0 100)
COMMENT     (LOGPEN 0 0 0) 1
COMMENT     (LOGFONT 46 17 0 0 700 0 0 0 0 3 2 1 34
COMMENT     "Arial") 1.74233 0.666667 0 "mPGK F primer"
COMMENT     "@N" 1 18.6719 6.96932 0 -10 6.21912 1.14891
COMMENT     #453#)
COMMENT     #455=(CScratch
COMMENT     (CWidget 0 (3 #31# 0) 1 2 0 0 #380# 0 100)
COMMENT     (LOGPEN 0 8 13395507) 10 1 5.84775 1.9
COMMENT     0.082322 1)
COMMENT     #456=(CLabel (CWidget 0 (0 0) 1 2 0 0 #372# 0 100)
COMMENT     (LOGPEN 0 0 0) 1
COMMENT     (LOGFONT 46 17 0 0 700 0 0 0 0 3 2 1 34
COMMENT     "Arial") 1.74233 0.666667 0
COMMENT     "MSCV rev primer" "@N" 1 18.1803 8.71165 0
COMMENT     -10 6.86851 1.14891 #455#)
COMMENT     #457=(CWideArrow
COMMENT     (CWideLine
COMMENT     (CWidget 0 (3 #33# 0) 1 2 0 0 #376# 0 100)
COMMENT     (LOGPEN 0 0 6723840) 1
COMMENT     (LOGBRUSH 0 10079334 0) 0.835356 5.90719
COMMENT     6.24612 1 0.082322) 0.8 1.8 0)
COMMENT     #458=(CLabel (CWidget 0 (0 0) 1 2 0 0 #372# 0 100)
COMMENT     (LOGPEN 0 0 0) 1
COMMENT     (LOGFONT 46 17 0 0 700 0 0 0 0 3 2 1 34
COMMENT     "Arial") 1.74233 0.666667 0 "WPRE" "@N" 1
COMMENT     5.74133 20.908 0 -10 2.62252 1.14891 #457#)
COMMENT     #459=(CScratch
COMMENT     (CWidget 0 (3 #34# 0) 1 2 0 0 #380# 0 100)
COMMENT     (LOGPEN 0 8 13395507) 10 1 1.63288 1.9
COMMENT     0.082322 1)
COMMENT     #460=(CLabel (CWidget 0 (0 0) 1 2 0 0 #372# 0 100)
COMMENT     (LOGPEN 0 0 0) 1
COMMENT     (LOGFONT 46 17 0 0 700 0 0 0 0 3 2 1 34
COMMENT     "Arial") 1.74233 0.666667 0 "cPPT" "@N" 1
COMMENT     -17.9091 0 0 -10 2.2229 1.14891 #459#)
COMMENT     #461=(CWideArrow
COMMENT     (CWideLine
COMMENT     (CWidget 0 (3 #35# 0) 1 2 0 0 #376#
COMMENT     -2063757066 100) (LOGPEN 0 0 6723840) 1
COMMENT     (LOGBRUSH 0 10079334 0) 0.835356 1.9265
COMMENT     2.06419 1 0.082322) 0.8 1.8 0)
COMMENT     #462=(CLabel (CWidget 0 (0 0) 1 2 0 0 #372# 0 100)
COMMENT     (LOGPEN 0 0 0) 1
COMMENT     (LOGFONT 46 17 0 0 700 0 0 0 0 3 2 1 34
COMMENT     "Arial") 1.74233 0.666667 0 "RRE" "@N" 1
COMMENT     -16.4298 -6.96932 0 -10 1.84825 1.14891 #461#)
COMMENT     #463=(CScratch
COMMENT     (CWidget 0 (3 #37# 0) 1 2 0 0 #380# 1351 100)
COMMENT     (LOGPEN 0 8 13395507) 10 1 2.39018 1.9
COMMENT     0.082322 1)
COMMENT     #464=(CLabel (CWidget 0 (0 0) 1 2 0 0 #372# 0 100)
COMMENT     (LOGPEN 0 0 0) 1
COMMENT     (LOGFONT 46 17 0 0 700 0 0 0 0 3 2 1 34
COMMENT     "Arial") 1.74233 0.666667 0 "HIV-1 psi pack"
COMMENT     "@N" 1 -16.4979 -10.454 0 -10 5.84448 1.14891
COMMENT     #463#)
COMMENT     #465=(CWideArrow
COMMENT     (CWideLine
COMMENT     (CWidget 0 (3 #38# 0) 1 2 0 0 #376# 8 100)
COMMENT     (LOGPEN 0 0 6723840) 1
COMMENT     (LOGBRUSH 0 10079334 0) 0.835356 2.45314
COMMENT     2.55964 1 0.082322) 0.8 1.8 0)
COMMENT     #466=(CLabel (CWidget 0 (0 0) 1 2 0 0 #372# 0 100)
COMMENT     (LOGPEN 0 0 0) 1
COMMENT     (LOGFONT 46 17 0 0 700 0 0 0 0 3 2 1 34
COMMENT     "Arial") 1.74233 0.666667 0 "HIV-1 5 LTR"
COMMENT     "@N" 1 -13.0211 -13.9386 0 -10 4.82044
COMMENT     1.14891 #465#)
COMMENT     #467=(CWideArrow
COMMENT     (CWideLine
COMMENT     (CWidget 0 (3 #39# 0) 1 2 0 0 #376# 0 100)
COMMENT     (LOGPEN 0 0 6723840) 1
COMMENT     (LOGBRUSH 0 10079334 0) 0.670712 2.45314
COMMENT     2.55964 1 0.082322) 0.8 1.8 0)
COMMENT     #468=(CLabel (CWidget 0 (0 0) 1 2 0 0 #372# 0 100)
COMMENT     (LOGPEN 0 0 0) 1
COMMENT     (LOGFONT 46 17 0 0 700 0 0 0 0 3 2 1 34
COMMENT     "Arial") 1.74233 0.666667 0
COMMENT     "truncHIV-1 3 LTR" "@N" 1 -15.5645 -12.1963 0
COMMENT     -10 6.86851 1.14891 #467#)
COMMENT     #469=(CScratch
COMMENT     (CWidget 0 (3 #42# 0) 1 2 0 0 #380# 0 100)
COMMENT     (LOGPEN 0 8 13395507) 10 1 2.75382 1.9
COMMENT     0.082322 1)
COMMENT     #470=(CLabel
COMMENT     (CWidget 0 (0 0) 1 2 0 0 #372# 123314424 100)
COMMENT     (LOGPEN 0 0 0) 1
COMMENT     (LOGFONT 46 17 0 0 700 0 0 0 0 3 2 1 34
COMMENT     "Arial") 1.74233 0.666667 0
COMMENT     "M13 pUC rev primer" "@N" 1 -11.5801 -24.3926
COMMENT     0 -10 7.96747 1.14891 #469#)
COMMENT     #471=(CScratch
COMMENT     (CWidget 0 (3 #51# 0) 1 2 0 0 #380# 0 100)
COMMENT     (LOGPEN 0 8 13395507) 10 1 0.630202 1.9
COMMENT     0.082322 1)
COMMENT     #472=(CLabel
COMMENT     (CWidget 0 (0 0) 1 2 0 0 #372# -2022666367
COMMENT     100) (LOGPEN 0 0 0) 1
COMMENT     (LOGFONT 46 17 0 0 700 0 0 0 0 3 2 1 34
COMMENT     "Arial") 1.74233 0.666667 0
COMMENT     "F FP primer binding site" "@N" 1 -16.2046
COMMENT     38.3313 0 -10 10.0905 1.14891 #471#)
COMMENT     #473=(CWideArrow
COMMENT     (CWideLine
COMMENT     (CWidget 0 (3 #54# 0) 1 2 0 0 #376# 0 100)
COMMENT     (LOGPEN 0 0 6723840) 1
COMMENT     (LOGBRUSH 0 10079334 0) 0.835356 0.213598
COMMENT     0.630202 1 0.082322) 0.8 1.8 0)
COMMENT     #474=(CLabel (CWidget 0 (0 0) 1 2 0 0 #372# 54 100)
COMMENT     (LOGPEN 0 0 0) 1
COMMENT     (LOGFONT 46 17 0 0 700 0 0 0 0 3 2 1 34
COMMENT     "Arial") 1.74233 0.666667 0 "mCherry" "@N" 1
COMMENT     -9.93081 43.5583 0 -10 3.44674 1.14891 #473#)
COMMENT     #475=(CWideArrow
COMMENT     (CWideLine
COMMENT     (CWidget 0 (3 #55# 0) 1 2 0 0 #376# 0 100)
COMMENT     (LOGPEN 0 0 6723840) 1
COMMENT     (LOGBRUSH 0 10079334 0) 0.835356 0.0158874
COMMENT     0.210067 1 0.082322) 0.8 1.8 0)
COMMENT     #476=(CLabel
COMMENT     (CWidget 0 (0 0) 1 2 0 0 #372# 185 100)
COMMENT     (LOGPEN 0 0 0) 1
COMMENT     (LOGFONT 46 17 0 0 700 0 0 0 0 3 2 1 34
COMMENT     "Arial") 1.74233 0.666667 0 "Gem110" "@N" 1
COMMENT     -4.84811 54.0122 0 -10 3.27191 1.14891 #475#)
COMMENT     #477=(CScratch
COMMENT     (CWidget 0 (3 #56# 0) 1 2 0 0 #380# 0 100)
COMMENT     (LOGPEN 0 8 13395507) 10 1 0.672568 1.9
COMMENT     0.082322 1)
COMMENT     #478=(CLabel
COMMENT     (CWidget 0 (0 0) 1 2 0 0 #372# -2019783115
COMMENT     100) (LOGPEN 0 0 0) 1
COMMENT     (LOGFONT 46 17 0 0 700 0 0 0 0 3 2 1 34
COMMENT     "Arial") 1.74233 0.666667 0 "P2A" "@N" 1
COMMENT     -12.5173 33.1043 0 -10 1.72337 1.14891 #477#)
COMMENT     #479=(CWideArrow
COMMENT     (CWideLine
COMMENT     (CWidget 0 (3 #57# 0) 1 2 0 0 #376# 0 100)
COMMENT     (LOGPEN 0 0 6723840) 1
COMMENT     (LOGBRUSH 0 10079334 0) 0.835356 1.1333
COMMENT     1.18803 1 0.082322) 0.8 1.8 0)
COMMENT     #480=(CLabel
COMMENT     (CWidget 0 (0 0) 1 2 0 0 #372# -2016899351
COMMENT     100) (LOGPEN 0 0 0) 1
COMMENT     (LOGFONT 46 17 0 0 700 0 0 0 0 3 2 1 34
COMMENT     "Arial") 1.74233 0.666667 0 "Cdt1pip NLS"
COMMENT     "@N" 1 -18.9744 20.908 0 -10 5.14514 1.14891
COMMENT     #479#)
COMMENT     #481=(CWideArrow
COMMENT     (CWideLine
COMMENT     (CWidget 0 (3 #58# 0) 1 2 0 0 #376# 0 100)
COMMENT     (LOGPEN 0 0 6723840) 1
COMMENT     (LOGBRUSH 0 10079334 0) 0.835356 0.676099
COMMENT     1.09623 1 0.082322) 0.8 1.8 0)
COMMENT     #482=(CLabel (CWidget 0 (0 0) 1 2 0 0 #372# 0 100)
COMMENT     (LOGPEN 0 0 0) 1
COMMENT     (LOGFONT 46 17 0 0 700 0 0 0 0 3 2 1 34
COMMENT     "Arial") 1.74233 0.666667 0 "mVenus" "@N" 1
COMMENT     -15.8603 27.8773 0 -10 3.32186 1.14891 #481#)
COMMENT     #483=(CScratch
COMMENT     (CWidget 0 (3 #59# 0) 1 2 0 0 #380# 0 100)
COMMENT     (LOGPEN 0 8 13395507) 10 1 0.981491 1.9
COMMENT     0.082322 1)
COMMENT     #484=(CLabel (CWidget 0 (0 0) 1 2 0 0 #372# 0 100)
COMMENT     (LOGPEN 0 0 0) 1
COMMENT     (LOGFONT 46 17 0 0 700 0 0 0 0 3 2 1 34
COMMENT     "Arial") 1.74233 0.666667 0
COMMENT     "best place to make Ven specific primers"
COMMENT     "@N" 1 -23.3182 24.3926 0 -10 15.9849 1.14891
COMMENT     #483#)) (CObjectList))
COMMENT     #485=(CGroupWidget
COMMENT     (CWidget 27 (7 27 0) 1 2 0 0 Nil -2553 100)
COMMENT     (CObjectList
COMMENT     #486=(CScratch
COMMENT     (CWidget 0 (3 #52# 0) 1 2 0 0 #380# 0 100)
COMMENT     (LOGPEN 0 8 13395507) 10 1 0.644912 1.9
COMMENT     0.082322 1)
COMMENT     #487=(CLabel
COMMENT     (CWidget 0 (0 0) 1 2 0 0 #372# 969 100)
COMMENT     (LOGPEN 0 0 0) 1
COMMENT     (LOGFONT 46 17 0 0 700 0 0 0 0 3 2 1 34
COMMENT     "Arial") 1.74233 0.666667 0
COMMENT     "P2A R primer binding site" "@N" 1 -16.6254
COMMENT     36.5889 0 -10 10.4152 1.14891 #486#)
COMMENT     #488=(CScratch
COMMENT     (CWidget 0 (3 #53# 0) 1 2 0 0 #380# 0 100)
COMMENT     (LOGPEN 0 8 13395507) 10 1 0.672568 1.9
COMMENT     0.082322 1)
COMMENT     #489=(CLabel
COMMENT     (CWidget 0 (0 0) 1 2 0 0 #372# -2036822215
COMMENT     100) (LOGPEN 0 0 0) 1
COMMENT     (LOGFONT 46 17 0 0 700 0 0 0 0 3 2 1 34
COMMENT     "Arial") 1.74233 0.666667 0
COMMENT     "P2A F primer site" "@N" 1 -15.2524 34.8466 0
COMMENT     -10 6.99339 1.14891 #488#)) (CObjectList))
COMMENT     #490=(CGroupWidget (CWidget 28 (7 28 0) 1 2 0 0 Nil 0 100)
COMMENT     (CObjectList
COMMENT     #491=(CScratch
COMMENT     (CWidget 0 (3 #47# 0) 1 2 0 0 #393# 0 100)
COMMENT     (LOGPEN 0 0 16711680) 1 1 0.225955 1.9
COMMENT     0.082322 1)
COMMENT     #492=(CLabel
COMMENT     (CWidget 0 (0 0) 1 2 0 0 #372# -2039706491
COMMENT     100) (LOGPEN 0 0 0) 1
COMMENT     (LOGFONT 46 17 0 0 700 0 0 0 0 3 2 1 34
COMMENT     "Arial") 1.74233 0.666667 0
COMMENT     "R mch primer binding site" "@N" 1 -10.3625
COMMENT     50.5276 0 -10 10.4901 1.14891 #491#)
COMMENT     #493=(CScratch
COMMENT     (CWidget 0 (3 #48# 0) 1 2 0 0 #393# 0 100)
COMMENT     (LOGPEN 0 0 16711680) 1 1 0.210067 1.9
COMMENT     0.082322 1)
COMMENT     #494=(CLabel (CWidget 0 (0 0) 1 2 0 0 #372# 0 100)
COMMENT     (LOGPEN 0 0 0) 1
COMMENT     (LOGFONT 46 17 0 0 700 0 0 0 0 3 2 1 34
COMMENT     "Arial") 1.74233 0.666667 0
COMMENT     "F gem primer binding site" "@N" 1 -10.0592
COMMENT     52.2699 0 -10 10.4152 1.14891 #493#)
COMMENT     #495=(CScratch
COMMENT     (CWidget 0 (3 #49# 0) 1 2 0 0 #393# 0 100)
COMMENT     (LOGPEN 0 0 16711680) 1 1 0.0253022 1.9
COMMENT     0.082322 1)
COMMENT     #496=(CLabel (CWidget 0 (0 0) 1 2 0 0 #372# 0 100)
COMMENT     (LOGPEN 0 0 0) 1
COMMENT     (LOGFONT 46 17 0 0 700 0 0 0 0 3 2 1 34
COMMENT     "Arial") 1.74233 0.666667 0
COMMENT     "R Gem primer site" "@N" 1 -5.41333 55.7546 0
COMMENT     -10 7.26813 1.14891 #495#)
COMMENT     #497=(CScratch
COMMENT     (CWidget 0 (3 #50# 0) 1 2 0 0 #393# 0 100)
COMMENT     (LOGPEN 0 0 16711680) 1 1 0.692575 1.9
COMMENT     0.082322 1)
COMMENT     #498=(CLabel (CWidget 0 (0 0) 1 2 0 0 #372# 0 100)
COMMENT     (LOGPEN 0 0 0) 1
COMMENT     (LOGFONT 46 17 0 0 700 0 0 0 0 3 2 1 34
COMMENT     "Arial") 1.74233 0.666667 0
COMMENT     "F Ven-Xho P2A-gib" "@N" 1 -15.8154 29.6196 0
COMMENT     -10 7.71771 1.14891 #497#)) (CObjectList))
COMMENT     #499=(CGroupWidget
COMMENT     (CWidget 30 (7 30 0) 1 2 0 0 Nil 10 100)
COMMENT     (CObjectList
COMMENT     #500=(CPromoterArrow
COMMENT     (CLine
COMMENT     (CWidget 0 (3 #18# 0) 1 2 0 0 #394# 0 100)
COMMENT     (LOGPEN 0 4 128) 6 0.835356 4.36375 4.45102)
COMMENT     0.4 0.082322 0.915356 1.8 1.8 1)
COMMENT     #501=(CLabel (CWidget 0 (0 0) 1 2 0 0 #372# 0 100)
COMMENT     (LOGPEN 0 0 0) 1
COMMENT     (LOGFONT 46 17 0 0 700 0 0 0 0 3 2 1 34
COMMENT     "Arial") 1.74233 0.666667 0
COMMENT     "M13 forward20 primer" "@N" 1 21.7418
COMMENT     -29.6196 0 -10 8.74174 1.14891 #500#)
COMMENT     #502=(CPromoterArrow
COMMENT     (CLine
COMMENT     (CWidget 0 (3 #19# 0) 1 2 0 0 #394# 0 100)
COMMENT     (LOGPEN 0 4 128) 6 0.670712 4.38023 4.46749)
COMMENT     0.4 0.082322 0.750712 1.8 1.8 1)
COMMENT     #503=(CLabel (CWidget 0 (0 0) 1 2 0 0 #372# 0 100)
COMMENT     (LOGPEN 0 0 0) 1
COMMENT     (LOGFONT 46 17 0 0 700 0 0 0 0 3 2 1 34
COMMENT     "Arial") 1.74233 0.666667 0 "T7 promoter"
COMMENT     "@N" 1 19.805 -27.8773 0 -10 4.94533 1.14891
COMMENT     #502#)
COMMENT     #504=(CPromoterArrow
COMMENT     (CLine
COMMENT     (CWidget 0 (3 #40# 0) 1 2 0 0 #394# 0 100)
COMMENT     (LOGPEN 0 4 128) 6 1.16464 2.6336 2.72087)
COMMENT     0.4 0.082322 1.08464 1.8 1.8 0)
COMMENT     #505=(CLabel (CWidget 0 (0 0) 1 2 0 0 #372# 0 100)
COMMENT     (LOGPEN 0 0 0) 1
COMMENT     (LOGFONT 46 17 0 0 700 0 0 0 0 3 2 1 34
COMMENT     "Arial") 1.74233 0.666667 0 "T3 promoter"
COMMENT     "@N" 1 -10.9171 -17.4233 0 -10 4.94533
COMMENT     1.14891 #504#)
COMMENT     #506=(CPromoterArrow
COMMENT     (CLine
COMMENT     (CWidget 0 (3 #41# 0) 1 2 0 0 #394# 0 100)
COMMENT     (LOGPEN 0 4 128) 6 1.32929 2.6542 2.74147)
COMMENT     0.4 0.082322 1.24929 1.8 1.8 0)
COMMENT     #507=(CLabel (CWidget 0 (0 0) 1 2 0 0 #372# 0 100)
COMMENT     (LOGPEN 0 0 0) 1
COMMENT     (LOGFONT 46 17 0 0 700 0 0 0 0 3 2 1 34
COMMENT     "Arial") 1.74233 0.666667 0
COMMENT     "M13 reverse primer" "@N" 1 -12.1707 -19.1656
COMMENT     0 -10 7.71771 1.14891 #506#)
COMMENT     #508=(CPromoterArrow
COMMENT     (CLine
COMMENT     (CWidget 0 (3 #43# 0) 1 2 0 0 #394# 0 100)
COMMENT     (LOGPEN 0 4 128) 6 1.49393 2.69186 2.77913)
COMMENT     0.4 0.082322 1.41393 1.8 1.8 0)
COMMENT     #509=(CLabel (CWidget 0 (0 0) 1 2 0 0 #372# 0 100)
COMMENT     (LOGPEN 0 0 0) 1
COMMENT     (LOGFONT 46 17 0 0 700 0 0 0 0 3 2 1 34
COMMENT     "Arial") 1.74233 0.666667 0 "lac promoter"
COMMENT     "@N" 1 -10.3335 -22.6503 0 -10 5.14514
COMMENT     1.14891 #508#)
COMMENT     #510=(CPromoterArrow
COMMENT     (CLine
COMMENT     (CWidget 0 (3 #46# 0) 1 2 0 0 #394# 0 100)
COMMENT     (LOGPEN 0 4 128) 6 1.16464 3.87636 3.96362)
COMMENT     0.4 0.082322 1.08464 1.8 1.8 0)
COMMENT     #511=(CLabel (CWidget 0 (0 0) 1 2 0 0 #372# 0 100)
COMMENT     (LOGPEN 0 0 0) 1
COMMENT     (LOGFONT 46 17 0 0 700 0 0 0 0 3 2 1 34
COMMENT     "Arial") 1.74233 0.666667 0 "AmpR promoter"
COMMENT     "@N" 1 16.3311 -36.5889 0 -10 6.36898 1.14891
COMMENT     #510#)) (CObjectList))
COMMENT     #512=(CGroupWidget
COMMENT     (CWidget 33 (7 33 0) 1 2 0 0 Nil -2 100)
COMMENT     (CObjectList
COMMENT     #513=(CWideArrow
COMMENT     (CWideLine
COMMENT     (CWidget 0 (3 #15# 0) 1 2 0 0 #375# 0 100)
COMMENT     (LOGPEN 0 0 3355545) 1
COMMENT     (LOGBRUSH 0 6724095 0) 0.835356 4.07836
COMMENT     4.25901 1 0.082322) 0.8 1.8 0)
COMMENT     #514=(CLabel (CWidget 0 (0 0) 1 2 0 0 #372# 0 100)
COMMENT     (LOGPEN 0 0 0) 1
COMMENT     (LOGFONT 46 17 0 0 700 0 0 0 0 3 2 1 34
COMMENT     "Arial") 1.74233 0.666667 0 "f1 origin" "@N"
COMMENT     1 17.2789 -34.8466 0 -10 3.44674 1.14891
COMMENT     #513#)
COMMENT     #515=(CScratch
COMMENT     (CWidget 0 (3 #21# 0) 1 2 0 0 #380# 0 100)
COMMENT     (LOGPEN 0 8 13395507) 10 1 4.47908 1.9
COMMENT     0.082322 1)
COMMENT     #516=(CLabel (CWidget 0 (0 0) 1 2 0 0 #372# 0 100)
COMMENT     (LOGPEN 0 0 0) 1
COMMENT     (LOGFONT 46 17 0 0 700 0 0 0 0 3 2 1 34
COMMENT     "Arial") 1.74233 0.666667 0 "SV40 origin"
COMMENT     "@N" 1 19.7605 -22.6503 0 -10 4.82044 1.14891
COMMENT     #515#)
COMMENT     #517=(CWideArrow
COMMENT     (CWideLine
COMMENT     (CWidget 0 (3 #44# 0) 1 2 0 0 #375# 0 100)
COMMENT     (LOGPEN 0 0 3355545) 1
COMMENT     (LOGBRUSH 0 6724095 0) 1 2.96036 3.32518 1
COMMENT     0.082322) 0.8 1.8 0)
COMMENT     #518=(CLabel (CWidget 0 (0 0) 1 2 0 0 #372# 0 100)
COMMENT     (LOGPEN 0 0 0) 1
COMMENT     (LOGFONT 46 17 0 0 700 0 0 0 0 3 2 1 34
COMMENT     "Arial") 1.74233 0.666667 0 "pBR322 origin"
COMMENT     "@N" 1 4.24032 -41.8159 0 -10 5.76955 1.14891
COMMENT     #517#)) (CObjectList))
COMMENT     #519=(CGroupWidget
COMMENT     (CWidget 43 (7 43 0) 1 2 0 0 Nil -530 100)
COMMENT     (CObjectList
COMMENT     #520=(CLine
COMMENT     (CWidget 0 (3 #23# 0) 1 2 0 0 #380# 0 100)
COMMENT     (LOGPEN 0 8 13395507) 10 0.835356 4.48908
COMMENT     4.5597)
COMMENT     #521=(CLabel (CWidget 0 (0 0) 1 2 0 0 #372# 0 100)
COMMENT     (LOGPEN 0 0 0) 1
COMMENT     (LOGFONT 46 17 0 0 700 0 0 0 0 3 2 1 34
COMMENT     "Arial") 1.74233 0.666667 0
COMMENT     "SV40 PA terminator" "@N" 1 21.4605 -19.1656
COMMENT     0 -10 7.91752 1.14891 #520#)) (CObjectList)))
COMMENT     (CObjectList))
COMMENT     #522=(CGroupWidget (CWidget 11 (8 0) 1 2 0 0 Nil 104 100)
COMMENT     (CObjectList
COMMENT     #523=(CGroupWidget
COMMENT     (CWidget 1 (10 #4# 0) 1 2 0 0 Nil -2833 100)
COMMENT     (CObjectList
COMMENT     #524=(CScratch
COMMENT     (CWidget 1 (1 #4# 1) 1 2 0 0 #379# 0 100)
COMMENT     (LOGPEN 0 6 10053171) 8 1 0.0100032 1.9
COMMENT     0.082322 1)
COMMENT     #525=(CLabel
COMMENT     (CWidget 0 (0 0) 1 2 0 0 #381# -2044223463
COMMENT     100) (LOGPEN 0 0 153) 1
COMMENT     (LOGFONT 38 14 0 0 400 0 0 0 0 3 2 1 18
COMMENT     "Georgia") 1.74233 0.555556 128
COMMENT     "{\\i Bam}HI (10645)" "@N (@S)" 5 -4.29466
COMMENT     57.4969 0 -10 5.96936 0.974079 #524#))
COMMENT     (CObjectList))
COMMENT     #526=(CGroupWidget
COMMENT     (CWidget 1 (10 #5# 0) 1 2 0 0 Nil -2414 100)
COMMENT     (CObjectList
COMMENT     #527=(CScratch
COMMENT     (CWidget 1 (1 #5# 1) 1 2 0 0 #379# 0 100)
COMMENT     (LOGPEN 0 6 10053171) 8 1 1.56462 1.9
COMMENT     0.082322 1)
COMMENT     #528=(CLabel
COMMENT     (CWidget 0 (0 0) 1 2 0 0 #381# -2034785911
COMMENT     100) (LOGPEN 0 0 153) 1
COMMENT     (LOGFONT 38 14 0 0 400 0 0 0 0 3 2 1 18
COMMENT     "Georgia") 1.74233 0.555556 128
COMMENT     "{\\i Cla}I (8003)" "@N (@S)" 5 -18.9758
COMMENT     1.74233 0 -10 4.4458 0.974079 #527#))
COMMENT     (CObjectList))
COMMENT     #529=(CGroupWidget
COMMENT     (CWidget 1 (10 #10# 0) 1 2 0 0 Nil -1926 100)
COMMENT     (CObjectList
COMMENT     #530=(CScratch
COMMENT     (CWidget 1 (1 #10# 1) 1 2 0 0 #379# 0 100)
COMMENT     (LOGPEN 0 6 10053171) 8 1 1.16155 1.9
COMMENT     0.082322 1)
COMMENT     #531=(CLabel
COMMENT     (CWidget 0 (0 0) 1 2 0 0 #381# 122299648 100)
COMMENT     (LOGPEN 0 0 153) 1
COMMENT     (LOGFONT 38 14 0 0 400 0 0 0 0 3 2 1 18
COMMENT     "Georgia") 1.74233 0.555556 128
COMMENT     "{\\i Sma}I (8688)" "@N (@S)" 5 -18.6562
COMMENT     19.1656 0 -10 4.89537 0.974079 #530#))
COMMENT     (CObjectList))
COMMENT     #532=(CGroupWidget
COMMENT     (CWidget 1 (10 #11# 0) 1 2 0 0 Nil -1856 100)
COMMENT     (CObjectList
COMMENT     #533=(CScratch
COMMENT     (CWidget 1 (1 #11# 1) 1 2 0 0 #379# 0 100)
COMMENT     (LOGPEN 0 6 10053171) 8 1 1.16273 1.9
COMMENT     0.082322 1)
COMMENT     #534=(CLabel
COMMENT     (CWidget 0 (0 0) 1 2 0 0 #381# -2024201379
COMMENT     100) (LOGPEN 0 0 153) 1
COMMENT     (LOGFONT 38 14 0 0 400 0 0 0 0 3 2 1 18
COMMENT     "Georgia") 1.74233 0.555556 128
COMMENT     "{\\i Xma}I (8686)" "@N (@S)" 5 -18.5321
COMMENT     15.681 0 -10 4.94533 0.974079 #533#))
COMMENT     (CObjectList))
COMMENT     #535=(CGroupWidget
COMMENT     (CWidget 4 (10 #8# 0) 1 2 0 0 Nil -1786 100)
COMMENT     (CObjectList
COMMENT     #536=(CScratch
COMMENT     (CWidget 1 (1 #8# 1) 1 2 0 0 #379# 0 100)
COMMENT     (LOGPEN 0 6 10053171) 8 1 6.00663 1.9
COMMENT     0.082322 1)
COMMENT     #537=(CLabel
COMMENT     (CWidget 0 (0 0) 1 2 0 0 #371# -2015289099
COMMENT     100) (LOGPEN 0 0 13408563) 1
COMMENT     (LOGFONT 38 14 0 0 400 0 0 0 0 3 2 1 18
COMMENT     "Georgia") 1.74233 0.555556 0
COMMENT     "{\\i Nco}I (454)" "@N (@S)" 5 7.3967 17.4233
COMMENT     0 -10 4.09613 0.974079 #536#)
COMMENT     #538=(CScratch
COMMENT     (CWidget 2 (1 #8# 2) 1 2 0 0 #379# 0 100)
COMMENT     (LOGPEN 0 6 10053171) 8 1 5.35642 1.9
COMMENT     0.082322 1)
COMMENT     #539=(CLabel
COMMENT     (CWidget 0 (0 0) 1 2 0 0 #371# -2029182807
COMMENT     100) (LOGPEN 0 0 13408563) 1
COMMENT     (LOGFONT 38 14 0 0 400 0 0 0 0 3 2 1 18
COMMENT     "Georgia") 1.74233 0.555556 0
COMMENT     "{\\i Nco}I (1559)" "@N (@S)" 5 18.8852
COMMENT     -1.74233 0 -10 4.49575 0.974079 #538#)
COMMENT     #540=(CScratch
COMMENT     (CWidget 3 (1 #8# 3) 1 2 0 0 #379# 0 100)
COMMENT     (LOGPEN 0 6 10053171) 8 1 4.45437 1.9
COMMENT     0.082322 1)
COMMENT     #541=(CLabel
COMMENT     (CWidget 0 (0 0) 1 2 0 0 #371# -2039668343
COMMENT     100) (LOGPEN 0 0 13408563) 1
COMMENT     (LOGFONT 38 14 0 0 400 0 0 0 0 3 2 1 18
COMMENT     "Georgia") 1.74233 0.555556 0
COMMENT     "{\\i Nco}I (3092)" "@N (@S)" 5 19.5344
COMMENT     -24.3926 0 -10 4.69556 0.974079 #540#)
COMMENT     #542=(CScratch
COMMENT     (CWidget 4 (1 #8# 4) 1 2 0 0 #379# 0 100)
COMMENT     (LOGPEN 0 6 10053171) 8 1 0.374826 1.9
COMMENT     0.082322 1)
COMMENT     #543=(CLabel (CWidget 0 (0 0) 1 2 0 0 #371# 0 100)
COMMENT     (LOGPEN 0 0 13408563) 1
COMMENT     (LOGFONT 38 14 0 0 400 0 0 0 0 3 2 1 18
COMMENT     "Georgia") 1.74233 0.555556 0
COMMENT     "{\\i Nco}I (10025)" "@N (@S)" 5 -9.81487
COMMENT     47.0429 0 -10 5.07021 0.974079 #542#))
COMMENT     (CObjectList))
COMMENT     #544=(CGroupWidget
COMMENT     (CWidget 5 (10 #9# 0) 1 2 0 0 Nil -2763 100)
COMMENT     (CObjectList
COMMENT     #545=(CScratch
COMMENT     (CWidget 1 (1 #9# 1) 1 2 0 0 #379# 0 100)
COMMENT     (LOGPEN 0 6 10053171) 8 1 5.89306 1.9
COMMENT     0.082322 1)
COMMENT     #546=(CLabel (CWidget 0 (0 0) 1 2 0 0 #371# 0 100)
COMMENT     (LOGPEN 0 0 13408563) 1
COMMENT     (LOGFONT 38 14 0 0 400 0 0 0 0 3 2 1 18
COMMENT     "Georgia") 1.74233 0.555556 0
COMMENT     "{\\i Pst}I (647)" "@N (@S)" 5 11.7444
COMMENT     13.9386 0 -10 3.84637 0.974079 #545#)
COMMENT     #547=(CScratch
COMMENT     (CWidget 2 (1 #9# 2) 1 2 0 0 #379# 0 100)
COMMENT     (LOGPEN 0 6 10053171) 8 1 5.36525 1.9
COMMENT     0.082322 1)
COMMENT     #548=(CLabel
COMMENT     (CWidget 0 (0 0) 1 2 0 0 #371# -2034949855
COMMENT     100) (LOGPEN 0 0 13408563) 1
COMMENT     (LOGFONT 38 14 0 0 400 0 0 0 0 3 2 1 18
COMMENT     "Georgia") 1.74233 0.555556 0
COMMENT     "{\\i Pst}I (1544)" "@N (@S)" 5 18.7284
COMMENT     1.74233 0 -10 4.22101 0.974079 #547#)
COMMENT     #549=(CScratch
COMMENT     (CWidget 3 (1 #9# 3) 1 2 0 0 #379# 0 100)
COMMENT     (LOGPEN 0 6 10053171) 8 1 1.21156 1.9
COMMENT     0.082322 1)
COMMENT     #550=(CLabel
COMMENT     (CWidget 0 (0 0) 1 2 0 0 #371# 123850424 100)
COMMENT     (LOGPEN 0 0 13408563) 1
COMMENT     (LOGFONT 38 14 0 0 400 0 0 0 0 3 2 1 18
COMMENT     "Georgia") 1.74233 0.555556 0
COMMENT     "{\\i Pst}I (8603)" "@N (@S)" 5 -18.2114
COMMENT     10.454 0 -10 4.37087 0.974079 #549#)
COMMENT     #551=(CScratch
COMMENT     (CWidget 4 (1 #9# 4) 1 2 0 0 #379# 0 100)
COMMENT     (LOGPEN 0 6 10053171) 8 1 0.973253 1.9
COMMENT     0.082322 1)
COMMENT     #552=(CLabel
COMMENT     (CWidget 0 (0 0) 1 2 0 0 #371# 122310488 100)
COMMENT     (LOGPEN 0 0 13408563) 1
COMMENT     (LOGFONT 38 14 0 0 400 0 0 0 0 3 2 1 18
COMMENT     "Georgia") 1.74233 0.555556 0
COMMENT     "{\\i Pst}I (9008)" "@N (@S)" 5 -17.1119
COMMENT     26.1349 0 -10 4.37087 0.974079 #551#)
COMMENT     #553=(CScratch
COMMENT     (CWidget 5 (1 #9# 5) 1 2 0 0 #379# 0 100)
COMMENT     (LOGPEN 0 6 10053171) 8 1 0.420723 1.9
COMMENT     0.082322 1)
COMMENT     #554=(CLabel
COMMENT     (CWidget 0 (0 0) 1 2 0 0 #371# -2022366367
COMMENT     100) (LOGPEN 0 0 13408563) 1
COMMENT     (LOGFONT 38 14 0 0 400 0 0 0 0 3 2 1 18
COMMENT     "Georgia") 1.74233 0.555556 0
COMMENT     "{\\i Pst}I (9947)" "@N (@S)" 5 -10.1138
COMMENT     45.3006 0 -10 4.37087 0.974079 #553#))
COMMENT     (CObjectList))
COMMENT     #555=(CGroupWidget
COMMENT     (CWidget 6 (10 #2# 0) 1 2 0 0 Nil -2344 100)
COMMENT     (CObjectList
COMMENT     #556=(CScratch
COMMENT     (CWidget 1 (1 #2# 1) 1 2 0 0 #379# 0 100)
COMMENT     (LOGPEN 0 6 10053171) 8 1 6.12373 1.9
COMMENT     0.082322 1)
COMMENT     #557=(CLabel (CWidget 0 (0 0) 1 2 0 0 #371# 0 100)
COMMENT     (LOGPEN 0 0 13408563) 1
COMMENT     (LOGFONT 38 14 0 0 400 0 0 0 0 3 2 1 18
COMMENT     "Georgia") 1.74233 0.555556 0
COMMENT     "{\\i Apa}LI (255)" "@N (@S)" 5 5.94938
COMMENT     22.6503 0 -10 4.49575 0.974079 #556#)
COMMENT     #558=(CScratch
COMMENT     (CWidget 2 (1 #2# 2) 1 2 0 0 #379# 0 100)
COMMENT     (LOGPEN 0 6 10053171) 8 1 5.39879 1.9
COMMENT     0.082322 1)
COMMENT     #559=(CLabel
COMMENT     (CWidget 0 (0 0) 1 2 0 0 #371# -2033938451
COMMENT     100) (LOGPEN 0 0 13408563) 1
COMMENT     (LOGFONT 38 14 0 0 400 0 0 0 0 3 2 1 18
COMMENT     "Georgia") 1.74233 0.555556 0
COMMENT     "{\\i Apa}LI (1487)" "@N (@S)" 5 18.8914
COMMENT     3.48466 0 -10 5.07021 0.974079 #558#)
COMMENT     #560=(CScratch
COMMENT     (CWidget 3 (1 #2# 3) 1 2 0 0 #379# 0 100)
COMMENT     (LOGPEN 0 6 10053171) 8 1 5.22108 1.9
COMMENT     0.082322 1)
COMMENT     #561=(CLabel (CWidget 0 (0 0) 1 2 0 0 #371# 0 100)
COMMENT     (LOGPEN 0 0 13408563) 1
COMMENT     (LOGFONT 38 14 0 0 400 0 0 0 0 3 2 1 18
COMMENT     "Georgia") 1.74233 0.555556 0
COMMENT     "{\\i Apa}LI (1789)" "@N (@S)" 5 17.8791
COMMENT     -6.96932 0 -10 5.07021 0.974079 #560#)
COMMENT     #562=(CScratch
COMMENT     (CWidget 4 (1 #2# 4) 1 2 0 0 #379# 0 100)
COMMENT     (LOGPEN 0 6 10053171) 8 1 3.85418 1.9
COMMENT     0.082322 1)
COMMENT     #563=(CLabel
COMMENT     (CWidget 0 (0 0) 1 2 0 0 #371# -2039504687
COMMENT     100) (LOGPEN 0 0 13408563) 1
COMMENT     (LOGFONT 38 14 0 0 400 0 0 0 0 3 2 1 18
COMMENT     "Georgia") 1.74233 0.555556 0
COMMENT     "{\\i Apa}LI (4112)" "@N (@S)" 5 14.558
COMMENT     -38.3313 0 -10 5.02026 0.974079 #562#)
COMMENT     #564=(CScratch
COMMENT     (CWidget 5 (1 #2# 5) 1 2 0 0 #379# 0 100)
COMMENT     (LOGPEN 0 6 10053171) 8 1 3.121 1.9 0.082322
COMMENT     1)
COMMENT     #565=(CLabel
COMMENT     (CWidget 0 (0 0) 1 2 0 0 #371# -2027183339
COMMENT     100) (LOGPEN 0 0 13408563) 1
COMMENT     (LOGFONT 38 14 0 0 400 0 0 0 0 3 2 1 18
COMMENT     "Georgia") 1.74233 0.555556 0
COMMENT     "{\\i Apa}LI (5358)" "@N (@S)" 5 -3.96612
COMMENT     -26.1349 0 -10 5.02026 0.974079 #564#)
COMMENT     #566=(CScratch
COMMENT     (CWidget 6 (1 #2# 6) 1 2 0 0 #379# 0 100)
COMMENT     (LOGPEN 0 6 10053171) 8 1 0.594308 1.9
COMMENT     0.082322 1)
COMMENT     #567=(CLabel
COMMENT     (CWidget 0 (0 0) 1 2 0 0 #371# -2039242547
COMMENT     100) (LOGPEN 0 0 13408563) 1
COMMENT     (LOGFONT 38 14 0 0 400 0 0 0 0 3 2 1 18
COMMENT     "Georgia") 1.74233 0.555556 0
COMMENT     "{\\i Apa}LI (9652)" "@N (@S)" 5 -13.0755
COMMENT     40.0736 0 -10 5.07021 0.974079 #566#))
COMMENT     (CObjectList))
COMMENT     #568=(CGroupWidget
COMMENT     (CWidget 6 (10 #6# 0) 1 2 0 0 Nil -2414 100)
COMMENT     (CObjectList
COMMENT     #569=(CScratch
COMMENT     (CWidget 1 (1 #6# 1) 1 2 0 0 #379# 0 100)
COMMENT     (LOGPEN 0 6 10053171) 8 1 5.89836 1.9
COMMENT     0.082322 1)
COMMENT     #570=(CLabel
COMMENT     (CWidget 0 (0 0) 1 2 0 0 #371# -2033999811
COMMENT     100) (LOGPEN 0 0 13408563) 1
COMMENT     (LOGFONT 38 14 0 0 400 0 0 0 0 3 2 1 18
COMMENT     "Georgia") 1.74233 0.555556 0
COMMENT     "{\\i Eco}RI (638)" "@N (@S)" 5 9.2884 15.681
COMMENT     0 -10 4.62063 0.974079 #569#)
COMMENT     #571=(CScratch
COMMENT     (CWidget 2 (1 #6# 2) 1 2 0 0 #379# 0 100)
COMMENT     (LOGPEN 0 6 10053171) 8 1 5.87365 1.9
COMMENT     0.082322 1)
COMMENT     #572=(CLabel
COMMENT     (CWidget 0 (0 0) 1 2 0 0 #371# -2015124643
COMMENT     100) (LOGPEN 0 0 13408563) 1
COMMENT     (LOGFONT 38 14 0 0 400 0 0 0 0 3 2 1 18
COMMENT     "Georgia") 1.74233 0.555556 0
COMMENT     "{\\i Eco}RI (680)" "@N (@S)" 5 15.8009
COMMENT     10.454 0 -10 4.62063 0.974079 #571#)
COMMENT     #573=(CScratch
COMMENT     (CWidget 3 (1 #6# 3) 1 2 0 0 #379# 0 100)
COMMENT     (LOGPEN 0 6 10053171) 8 1 5.42056 1.9
COMMENT     0.082322 1)
COMMENT     #574=(CLabel
COMMENT     (CWidget 0 (0 0) 1 2 0 0 #371# 1128351555 100)
COMMENT     (LOGPEN 0 0 13408563) 1
COMMENT     (LOGFONT 38 14 0 0 400 0 0 0 0 3 2 1 18
COMMENT     "Georgia") 1.74233 0.555556 0
COMMENT     "{\\i Eco}RI (1450)" "@N (@S)" 5 18.5081
COMMENT     5.22699 0 -10 4.99528 0.974079 #573#)
COMMENT     #575=(CScratch
COMMENT     (CWidget 4 (1 #6# 4) 1 2 0 0 #379# 0 100)
COMMENT     (LOGPEN 0 6 10053171) 8 1 1.54402 1.9
COMMENT     0.082322 1)
COMMENT     #576=(CLabel
COMMENT     (CWidget 0 (0 0) 1 2 0 0 #371# -2029018127
COMMENT     100) (LOGPEN 0 0 13408563) 1
COMMENT     (LOGFONT 38 14 0 0 400 0 0 0 0 3 2 1 18
COMMENT     "Georgia") 1.74233 0.555556 0
COMMENT     "{\\i Eco}RI (8038)" "@N (@S)" 5 -19.5051
COMMENT     6.96932 0 -10 5.12016 0.974079 #575#)
COMMENT     #577=(CScratch
COMMENT     (CWidget 5 (1 #6# 5) 1 2 0 0 #379# 0 100)
COMMENT     (LOGPEN 0 6 10053171) 8 1 1.21686 1.9
COMMENT     0.082322 1)
COMMENT     #578=(CLabel
COMMENT     (CWidget 0 (0 0) 1 2 0 0 #371# -2016959687
COMMENT     100) (LOGPEN 0 0 13408563) 1
COMMENT     (LOGFONT 38 14 0 0 400 0 0 0 0 3 2 1 18
COMMENT     "Georgia") 1.74233 0.555556 0
COMMENT     "{\\i Eco}RI (8594)" "@N (@S)" 5 -18.5229
COMMENT     8.71165 0 -10 5.07021 0.974079 #577#)
COMMENT     #579=(CScratch
COMMENT     (CWidget 6 (1 #6# 6) 1 2 0 0 #379# 0 100)
COMMENT     (LOGPEN 0 6 10053171) 8 1 1.19097 1.9
COMMENT     0.082322 1)
COMMENT     #580=(CLabel
COMMENT     (CWidget 0 (0 0) 1 2 0 0 #371# -2027347763
COMMENT     100) (LOGPEN 0 0 13408563) 1
COMMENT     (LOGFONT 38 14 0 0 400 0 0 0 0 3 2 1 18
COMMENT     "Georgia") 1.74233 0.555556 0
COMMENT     "{\\i Eco}RI (8638)" "@N (@S)" 5 -18.7087
COMMENT     13.9386 0 -10 5.12016 0.974079 #579#))
COMMENT     (CObjectList))
COMMENT     #581=(CGroupWidget
COMMENT     (CWidget 6 (10 #7# 0) 1 2 0 0 Nil -600 100)
COMMENT     (CObjectList
COMMENT     #582=(CScratch
COMMENT     (CWidget 1 (1 #7# 1) 1 2 0 0 #379# 0 100)
COMMENT     (LOGPEN 0 6 10053171) 8 1 4.66385 1.9
COMMENT     0.082322 1)
COMMENT     #583=(CLabel
COMMENT     (CWidget 0 (0 0) 1 2 0 0 #371# -2017910723
COMMENT     100) (LOGPEN 0 0 13408563) 1
COMMENT     (LOGFONT 38 14 0 0 400 0 0 0 0 3 2 1 18
COMMENT     "Georgia") 1.74233 0.555556 0
COMMENT     "{\\i Hin}dIII (2736)" "@N (@S)" 5 20.0744
COMMENT     -13.9386 0 -10 5.51978 0.974079 #582#)
COMMENT     #584=(CScratch
COMMENT     (CWidget 2 (1 #7# 2) 1 2 0 0 #379# 0 100)
COMMENT     (LOGPEN 0 6 10053171) 8 1 2.69792 1.9
COMMENT     0.082322 1)
COMMENT     #585=(CLabel
COMMENT     (CWidget 0 (0 0) 1 2 0 0 #371# -2019745767
COMMENT     100) (LOGPEN 0 0 13408563) 1
COMMENT     (LOGFONT 38 14 0 0 400 0 0 0 0 3 2 1 18
COMMENT     "Georgia") 1.74233 0.555556 0
COMMENT     "{\\i Hin}dIII (6077)" "@N (@S)" 5 -10.8817
COMMENT     -20.908 0 -10 5.51978 0.974079 #584#)
COMMENT     #586=(CScratch
COMMENT     (CWidget 3 (1 #7# 3) 1 2 0 0 #379# 0 100)
COMMENT     (LOGPEN 0 6 10053171) 8 1 2.51375 1.9
COMMENT     0.082322 1)
COMMENT     #587=(CLabel
COMMENT     (CWidget 0 (0 0) 1 2 0 0 #371# -2041241535
COMMENT     100) (LOGPEN 0 0 13408563) 1
COMMENT     (LOGFONT 38 14 0 0 400 0 0 0 0 3 2 1 18
COMMENT     "Georgia") 1.74233 0.555556 0
COMMENT     "{\\i Hin}dIII (6390)" "@N (@S)" 5 -13.3361
COMMENT     -15.681 0 -10 5.51978 0.974079 #586#)
COMMENT     #588=(CScratch
COMMENT     (CWidget 4 (1 #7# 4) 1 2 0 0 #379# 0 100)
COMMENT     (LOGPEN 0 6 10053171) 8 1 2.18835 1.9
COMMENT     0.082322 1)
COMMENT     #589=(CLabel
COMMENT     (CWidget 0 (0 0) 1 2 0 0 #371# -2017124143
COMMENT     100) (LOGPEN 0 0 13408563) 1
COMMENT     (LOGFONT 38 14 0 0 400 0 0 0 0 3 2 1 18
COMMENT     "Georgia") 1.74233 0.555556 0
COMMENT     "{\\i Hin}dIII (6943)" "@N (@S)" 5 -17.3615
COMMENT     -8.71165 0 -10 5.51978 0.974079 #588#)
COMMENT     #590=(CScratch
COMMENT     (CWidget 5 (1 #7# 5) 1 2 0 0 #379# 0 100)
COMMENT     (LOGPEN 0 6 10053171) 8 1 1.84471 1.9
COMMENT     0.082322 1)
COMMENT     #591=(CLabel
COMMENT     (CWidget 0 (0 0) 1 2 0 0 #371# -2028920699
COMMENT     100) (LOGPEN 0 0 13408563) 1
COMMENT     (LOGFONT 38 14 0 0 400 0 0 0 0 3 2 1 18
COMMENT     "Georgia") 1.74233 0.555556 0
COMMENT     "{\\i Hin}dIII (7527)" "@N (@S)" 5 -18.964
COMMENT     -5.22699 0 -10 5.46983 0.974079 #590#)
COMMENT     #592=(CScratch
COMMENT     (CWidget 6 (1 #7# 6) 1 2 0 0 #379# 0 100)
COMMENT     (LOGPEN 0 6 10053171) 8 1 1.55108 1.9
COMMENT     0.082322 1)
COMMENT     #593=(CLabel
COMMENT     (CWidget 0 (0 0) 1 2 0 0 #371# -2039406491
COMMENT     100) (LOGPEN 0 0 13408563) 1
COMMENT     (LOGFONT 38 14 0 0 400 0 0 0 0 3 2 1 18
COMMENT     "Georgia") 1.74233 0.555556 0
COMMENT     "{\\i Hin}dIII (8026)" "@N (@S)" 5 -19.6724
COMMENT     5.22699 0 -10 5.51978 0.974079 #592#))
COMMENT     (CObjectList))
COMMENT     #594=(CGroupWidget
COMMENT     (CWidget 8 (10 #3# 0) 1 2 0 0 Nil 10 100)
COMMENT     (CObjectList
COMMENT     #595=(CScratch
COMMENT     (CWidget 1 (1 #3# 1) 1 2 0 0 #379# 0 100)
COMMENT     (LOGPEN 0 6 10053171) 8 1 5.88071 1.9
COMMENT     0.082322 1)
COMMENT     #596=(CLabel
COMMENT     (CWidget 0 (0 0) 1 2 0 0 #371# -2019581087
COMMENT     100) (LOGPEN 0 0 13408563) 1
COMMENT     (LOGFONT 38 14 0 0 400 0 0 0 0 3 2 1 18
COMMENT     "Georgia") 1.74233 0.555556 0
COMMENT     "{\\i Ava}I (668)" "@N (@S)" 5 14.0313
COMMENT     12.1963 0 -10 4.17106 0.974079 #595#)
COMMENT     #597=(CScratch
COMMENT     (CWidget 2 (1 #3# 2) 1 2 0 0 #379# 0 100)
COMMENT     (LOGPEN 0 6 10053171) 8 1 4.8286 1.9 0.082322
COMMENT     1)
COMMENT     #598=(CLabel
COMMENT     (CWidget 0 (0 0) 1 2 0 0 #371# -2024037467
COMMENT     100) (LOGPEN 0 0 13408563) 1
COMMENT     (LOGFONT 38 14 0 0 400 0 0 0 0 3 2 1 18
COMMENT     "Georgia") 1.74233 0.555556 0
COMMENT     "{\\i Ava}I (2456)" "@N (@S)" 5 19.1781
COMMENT     -8.71165 0 -10 4.62063 0.974079 #597#)
COMMENT     #599=(CScratch
COMMENT     (CWidget 3 (1 #3# 3) 1 2 0 0 #379# 0 100)
COMMENT     (LOGPEN 0 6 10053171) 8 1 1.69643 1.9
COMMENT     0.082322 1)
COMMENT     #600=(CLabel
COMMENT     (CWidget 0 (0 0) 1 2 0 0 #371# -2036621211
COMMENT     100) (LOGPEN 0 0 13408563) 1
COMMENT     (LOGFONT 38 14 0 0 400 0 0 0 0 3 2 1 18
COMMENT     "Georgia") 1.74233 0.555556 0
COMMENT     "{\\i Ava}I (7779)" "@N (@S)" 5 -18.8591
COMMENT     -1.74233 0 -10 4.69556 0.974079 #599#)
COMMENT     #601=(CScratch
COMMENT     (CWidget 4 (1 #3# 4) 1 2 0 0 #379# 0 100)
COMMENT     (LOGPEN 0 6 10053171) 8 1 1.55462 1.9
COMMENT     0.082322 1)
COMMENT     #602=(CLabel
COMMENT     (CWidget 0 (0 0) 1 2 0 0 #371# 1128743235 100)
COMMENT     (LOGPEN 0 0 13408563) 1
COMMENT     (LOGFONT 38 14 0 0 400 0 0 0 0 3 2 1 18
COMMENT     "Georgia") 1.74233 0.555556 0
COMMENT     "{\\i Ava}I (8020)" "@N (@S)" 5 -19.125
COMMENT     3.48466 0 -10 4.69556 0.974079 #601#)
COMMENT     #603=(CScratch
COMMENT     (CWidget 5 (1 #3# 5) 1 2 0 0 #379# 0 100)
COMMENT     (LOGPEN 0 6 10053171) 8 1 1.16273 1.9
COMMENT     0.082322 1)
COMMENT     #604=(CLabel
COMMENT     (CWidget 0 (0 0) 1 2 0 0 #371# -2017746811
COMMENT     100) (LOGPEN 0 0 13408563) 1
COMMENT     (LOGFONT 38 14 0 0 400 0 0 0 0 3 2 1 18
COMMENT     "Georgia") 1.74233 0.555556 0
COMMENT     "{\\i Ava}I (8686)" "@N (@S)" 5 -18.4682
COMMENT     17.4233 0 -10 4.69556 0.974079 #603#)
COMMENT     #605=(CScratch
COMMENT     (CWidget 6 (1 #3# 6) 1 2 0 0 #379# 0 100)
COMMENT     (LOGPEN 0 6 10053171) 8 1 0.67551 1.9
COMMENT     0.082322 1)
COMMENT     #606=(CLabel
COMMENT     (CWidget 0 (0 0) 1 2 0 0 #371# -2022202423
COMMENT     100) (LOGPEN 0 0 13408563) 1
COMMENT     (LOGFONT 38 14 0 0 400 0 0 0 0 3 2 1 18
COMMENT     "Georgia") 1.74233 0.555556 0
COMMENT     "{\\i Ava}I (9514)" "@N (@S)" 5 -13.8507
COMMENT     31.3619 0 -10 4.5457 0.974079 #605#)
COMMENT     #607=(CScratch
COMMENT     (CWidget 7 (1 #3# 7) 1 2 0 0 #379# 0 100)
COMMENT     (LOGPEN 0 6 10053171) 8 1 0.467208 1.9
COMMENT     0.082322 1)
COMMENT     #608=(CLabel
COMMENT     (CWidget 0 (0 0) 1 2 0 0 #371# -2041077591
COMMENT     100) (LOGPEN 0 0 13408563) 1
COMMENT     (LOGFONT 38 14 0 0 400 0 0 0 0 3 2 1 18
COMMENT     "Georgia") 1.74233 0.555556 0
COMMENT     "{\\i Ava}I (9868)" "@N (@S)" 5 -11.0418
COMMENT     41.8159 0 -10 4.69556 0.974079 #607#)
COMMENT     #609=(CScratch
COMMENT     (CWidget 8 (1 #3# 8) 1 2 0 0 #379# 0 100)
COMMENT     (LOGPEN 0 6 10053171) 8 1 0.354231 1.9
COMMENT     0.082322 1)
COMMENT     #610=(CLabel
COMMENT     (CWidget 0 (0 0) 1 2 0 0 #371# -2028755987
COMMENT     100) (LOGPEN 0 0 13408563) 1
COMMENT     (LOGFONT 38 14 0 0 400 0 0 0 0 3 2 1 18
COMMENT     "Georgia") 1.74233 0.555556 0
COMMENT     "{\\i Ava}I (10060)" "@N (@S)" 5 -9.5102
COMMENT     48.7852 0 -10 5.14514 0.974079 #609#))
COMMENT     (CObjectList))) (CObjectList))
COMMENT     #611=(CGroupWidget (CWidget 14 (16 0) 1 2 0 0 Nil -3321 100)
COMMENT     (CObjectList) (CObjectList))
COMMENT     #612=(CGroupWidget (CWidget 12 (0 0) 1 2 0 0 Nil -2553 100)
COMMENT     (CObjectList) (CObjectList))) (CObjectList)))
COMMENT     (CSeqView 10 10 (CObjectList) (CObList) 1 (CObList)) (CObList) 270
COMMENT     (CStringList) 268 1 (CObList)))
FEATURES             Location/Qualifiers
     misc_feature    8611..8631
                     /vntifkey="21"
                     /label=attB1
     misc_feature    complement(10654..13)
                     /vntifkey="21"
                     /label=attB2
     misc_feature    1206..2231
                     /vntifkey="21"
                     /label=HygroR
     rep_origin      3424..3730
                     /vntifkey="33"
                     /label=f1_origin
     misc_feature    3255..3398
                     /vntifkey="21"
                     /label=lacZ_a
     misc_feature    complement(3255..3277)
                     /vntifkey="21"
                     /label=M13_pUC_fwd_primer
     promoter        complement(3246..3262)
                     /vntifkey="30"
                     /label=M13_forward20_primer
     promoter        complement(3218..3236)
                     /vntifkey="30"
                     /label=T7_promoter
     misc_feature    3112..3131
                     /vntifkey="21"
                     /label=SV40pro_F_primer
     rep_origin      3050..3127
                     /vntifkey="33"
                     /label=SV40_origin
     misc_feature    3001..3020
                     /vntifkey="21"
                     /label=EBV_rev_primer
     terminator      2913..3032
                     /vntifkey="43"
                     /label=SV40_PA_terminator
     misc_feature    2658..2838
                     /vntifkey="21"
                     /label=truncHIV-1_3_LTR
     misc_feature    2658..2838
                     /vntifkey="21"
                     /label=HIV-1_5_LTR
     misc_feature    2588..2609
                     /vntifkey="21"
                     /label=U3PPT
     misc_feature    2588..2603
                     /vntifkey="21"
                     /label=cPPT
     gene            1221..2228
                     /gene="hygroB"
                     /vntifkey="60"
     CDS             complement(1134..1964)
                     /vntifkey="4"
                     /label=ORF\frame\2
     misc_feature    1121..1140
                     /vntifkey="21"
                     /label=mPGK_F_primer
     CDS             969..2231
                     /vntifkey="4"
                     /label=ORF\frame\1
     misc_feature    complement(724..747)
                     /vntifkey="21"
                     /label=MSCV_rev_primer
     CDS             135..677
                     /vntifkey="4"
                     /label=ORF\frame\1
     misc_feature    47..622
                     /vntifkey="21"
                     /label=WPRE
     misc_feature    7887..7902
                     /vntifkey="21"
                     /label=cPPT
     misc_feature    7154..7387
                     /vntifkey="21"
                     /label=RRE
     CDS             7032..8240
                     /vntifkey="4"
                     /label=ORF\frame\3
     misc_feature    6600..6644
                     /vntifkey="21"
                     /label=HIV-1_psi_pack
     misc_feature    6312..6492
                     /vntifkey="21"
                     /label=HIV-1_5_LTR
     misc_feature    6312..6492
                     /vntifkey="21"
                     /label=truncHIV-1_3_LTR
     promoter        6038..6057
                     /vntifkey="30"
                     /label=T3_promoter
     promoter        6003..6021
                     /vntifkey="30"
                     /label=M13_reverse_primer
     misc_feature    5982..6004
                     /vntifkey="21"
                     /label=M13_pUC_rev_primer
     promoter        5939..5968
                     /vntifkey="30"
                     /label=lac_promoter
     rep_origin      5011..5630
                     /vntifkey="33"
                     /label=pBR322_origin
     CDS             3996..4856
                     /vntifkey="4"
                     /label=AmpR
     gene            3996..4856
                     /gene="Ampicillin"
                     /vntifkey="60"
     promoter        3926..3954
                     /vntifkey="30"
                     /label=AmpR_promoter
     primer_bind     10278..10298
                     /vntifkey="28"
                     /label=R_mch_primer\binding\site
     primer_bind     10305..10327
                     /vntifkey="28"
                     /label=F_gem_primer\binding\site
     primer_bind     10619..10637
                     /vntifkey="28"
                     /label=R_Gem\primer\site
     primer_bind     9485..9540
                     /vntifkey="28"
                     /label=F_Ven-Xho_P2A-gib
     misc_feature    9591..9609
                     /vntifkey="21"
                     /label=F\_FP\primer\binding\site
     primer          9566..9583
                     /vntifkey="27"
                     /label=P2A\R\primer\binding\site
     primer          9519..9540
                     /vntifkey="27"
                     /label=P2A\F\primer\site
     misc_feature    9591..10298
                     /vntifkey="21"
                     /label=mCherry
     misc_feature    10305..10634
                     /vntifkey="21"
                     /label=Gem110
     misc_feature    9519..9584
                     /vntifkey="21"
                     /label=P2A
     misc_feature    8643..8735
                     /vntifkey="21"
                     /label=Cdt1pip_NLS
     misc_feature    8799..9512
                     /vntifkey="21"
                     /label=mVenus
     misc_feature    8994..9016
                     /vntifkey="21"
                     /label=best\place\to\make\Ven\specific\primers
     CDS             8736..8792
                     /vntifkey="4"
                     /label=HA2
BASE COUNT  2578 a 2797 c 2904 g 2382 t
ORIGIN
        1 ttgtacaaag tggttgatat ccagcacagt ggcggccgct cgacaatcaa cctctggatt
       61 acaaaatttg tgaaagattg actggtattc ttaactatgt tgctcctttt acgctatgtg
      121 gatacgctgc tttaatgcct ttgtatcatg ctattgcttc ccgtatggct ttcattttct
      181 cctccttgta taaatcctgg ttgctgtctc tttatgagga gttgtggccc gttgtcaggc
      241 aacgtggcgt ggtgtgcact gtgtttgctg acgcaacccc cactggttgg ggcattgcca
      301 ccacctgtca gctcctttcc gggactttcg ctttccccct ccctattgcc acggcggaac
      361 tcatcgccgc ctgccttgcc cgctgctgga caggggctcg gctgttgggc actgacaatt
      421 ccgtggtgtt gtcggggaag ctgacgtcct ttccatggct gctcgcctgt gttgccacct
      481 ggattctgcg cgggacgtcc ttctgctacg tcccttcggc cctcaatcca gcggaccttc
      541 cttcccgcgg cctgctgccg gctctgcggc ctcttccgcg tcttcgcctt cgccctcaga
      601 cgagtcggat ctccctttgg gccgcctccc cgcctggaat tctgcagata tccggactag
      661 tgatctctcg aggttaacga attctaccgg gtaggggagg cgcttttccc aaggcagtct
      721 ggagcatgcg ctttagcagc cccgctgggc acttggcgct acacaagtgg cctctggcct
      781 cgcacacatt ccacatccac cggtaggcgc caaccggctc cgttctttgg tggccccttc
      841 gcgccacctt ctactcctcc cctagtcagg aagttccccc ccgccccgca gctcgcgtcg
      901 tgcaggacgt gacaaatgga agtagcacgt ctcactagtc tcgtgcagat ggacagcacc
      961 gctgagcaat ggaagcgggt aggcctttgg ggcagcggcc aatagcagct ttgctccttc
     1021 gctttctggg ctcagaggct gggaaggggt gggtccgggg gcgggctcag gggcgggctc
     1081 aggggcgggg cgggcgcccg aaggtcctcc ggaggcccgg cattctgcac gcttcaaaag
     1141 cgcacgtctg ccgcgctgtt ctcctcttcc tcatctccgg gcctttcgac ctgcatcccg
     1201 ccaccatgaa aaagcctgaa ctcaccgcga cgtctgtcga gaagtttctg atcgaaaagt
     1261 tcgacagcgt ctccgacctg atgcagctct cggagggcga agaatctcgt gctttcagct
     1321 tcgatgtagg agggcgtgga tatgtcctgc gggtaaatag ctgcgccgat ggtttctaca
     1381 aagatcgtta tgtttatcgg cactttgcat cggccgcgct cccgattccg gaagtgcttg
     1441 acattgggga attcagcgag agcctgacct attgcatctc ccgccgtgca cagggtgtca
     1501 cgttgcaaga cctgcctgaa accgaactgc ccgctgttct gcagccggtc gcggaggcca
     1561 tggatgcgat cgctgcggcc gatcttagcc agacgagcgg gttcggccca ttcggaccgc
     1621 aaggaatcgg tcaatacact acatggcgtg atttcatatg cgcgattgct gatccccatg
     1681 tgtatcactg gcaaactgtg atggacgaca ccgtcagtgc gtccgtcgcg caggctctcg
     1741 atgagctgat gctttgggcc gaggactgcc ccgaagtccg gcacctcgtg cacgcggatt
     1801 tcggctccaa caatgtcctg acggacaatg gccgcataac agcggtcatt gactggagcg
     1861 aggcgatgtt cggggattcc caatacgagg tcgccaacat cttcttctgg aggccgtggt
     1921 tggcttgtat ggagcagcag acgcgctact tcgagcggag gcatccggag cttgcaggat
     1981 cgccgcggct ccgggcgtat atgctccgca ttggtcttga ccaactctat cagagcttgg
     2041 ttgacggcaa tttcgatgat gcagcttggg cgcagggtcg atgcgacgca atcgtccgat
     2101 ccggagccgg gactgtcggg cgtacacaaa tcgcccgcag aagcgcggcc gtctggaccg
     2161 atggctgtgt agaagtactc gccgatagtg gaaaccgacg ccccagcact cgtccgaggg
     2221 caaaggaata gagtagatgc cgaccgaaca agagctgatt tcgagaacgc ctcagccagc
     2281 aactcgcgcg agcctagcaa ggcaaatgcg agagaacggc cttacgcttg gtggcacagt
     2341 tctcgtccac agttcgctaa gctcgctcgg ctgggtcgcg ggagggccgg tcgcagtgat
     2401 tcaggccctt ctggattgtg ttggtcccca gggcacgatt gtcatgccca cgcactcggg
     2461 tgatctgact gatcccgcag attggagatc gccgcccgtg cctgccgatt gggtgcagat
     2521 ccgtcgaggg cccggtacct ttaagaccaa tgacttacaa ggcagctgta gatcttagcc
     2581 actttttaaa agaaaagggg ggactggaag ggctagctca ctcccaacga agacaagatc
     2641 tgctttttgc ttgtactggg tctctctggt tagaccagat ctgagcctgg gagctctctg
     2701 gctgcctagg gaacccactg cttaagcctc aataaagctt gccttgagtg cttcaagtag
     2761 tgtgtgcccg tctgttgtgt gactctggta actagagatc cctcagaccc ttttagtcag
     2821 tgtggaaaat ctctagcagt agtagttcat gtcatcttat tattcagtat ttataacttg
     2881 caaagaaatg aatatcagag agtgagagga acttgtttat tgcagcttat aatggttaca
     2941 aataaagcaa tagcatcaca aatttcacaa ataaagcatt tttttcactg cattctagtt
     3001 gtggtttgtc caaactcatc aatgtatctt atcatgtctg gctctagcta tcccgcccct
     3061 aactccgccc agttccgccc attctccgcc ccatggctga ctaatttttt ttatttatgc
     3121 agaggccgag gccgcctcgg cctctgagct attccagaag tagtgaggag gcttttttgg
     3181 aggcctaggc ttttgcgtcg agacgtaccc aattcgccct atagtgagtc gtattacgcg
     3241 cgctcactgg ccgtcgtttt acaacgtcgt gactgggaaa accctggcgt tacccaactt
     3301 aatcgccttg cagcacatcc ccctttcgcc agctggcgta atagcgaaga ggcccgcacc
     3361 gatcgccctt cccaacagtt gcgcagcctg aatggcgaat ggcgcgnnnn nnnnnnnnnn
     3421 nnnnnnnnnn nnnnnnnnnn nnnnnnnnnn nnnnnnnnnn nnnnnnnnnn nnnnnnnnnn
     3481 nnnnnnnnnn nnnnnnnnnn nnnnnnnnnn nnnnnnnnnn nnnnnnnnnn cnnnnnnnnn
     3541 nnnnnnnnnn nnnnnnnnnn nnnnnnnnnn nnnnnnnnnn nnnnnnnnnn nnnnnnnnnn
     3601 nnnnnnnnnn nnnnnnnnnn nnannnnnnn nnnnnnnnnn nnnnnnnnnn nnnnnnnnnn
     3661 nnnnnnnnnn nncctttgac gttggagtcc acgttctttn nnnnnnnnnn nnnnnnnnnn
     3721 nnnnnnnnnn nnnnnnaccc tatctcggtc tattcttttg atttataagg gattttgccg
     3781 atttcggcct attggttaaa aaatgagctg atttaacaaa aatttaacgc gaattttaac
     3841 aaaatattaa cgtttacaat ttcccaggtg gcacttttcg gggaaatgtg cgcggaaccc
     3901 ctatttgttt atttttctaa atacattcaa atatgtatcc gctcatgaga caataaccct
     3961 gataaatgct tcaataatat tgaaaaagga agagtatgag tattcaacat ttccgtgtcg
     4021 cccttattcc cttttttgcg gcattttgcc ttcctgtttt tgctcaccca gaaacgctgg
     4081 tgaaagtaaa agatgctgaa gatcagttgg gtgcacgagt gggttacatc gaactggatc
     4141 tcaacagcgg taagatcctt gagagttttc gccccgaaga acgttttcca atgatgagca
     4201 cttttaaagt tctgctatgt ggcgcggtat tatcccgtat tgacgccggg caagagcaac
     4261 tcggtcgccg catacactat tctcagaatg acttggttga gtactcacca gtcacagaaa
     4321 agcatcttac ggatggcatg acagtaagag aattatgcag tgctgccata accatgagtg
     4381 ataacactgc ggccaactta cttctgacaa cgatcggagg accgaaggag ctaaccgctt
     4441 ttttgcacaa catgggggat catgtaactc gccttgatcg ttgggaaccg gagctgaatg
     4501 aagccatacc aaacgacgag cgtgacacca cgatgcctgt agcaatggca acaacgttgc
     4561 gcaaactatt aactggcgaa ctacttactc tagcttcccg gcaacaatta atagactgga
     4621 tggaggcgga taaagttgca ggaccacttc tgcgctcggc ccttccggct ggctggttta
     4681 ttgctgataa atctggagcc ggtgagcgtg ggtctcgcgg tatcattgca gcactggggc
     4741 cagatggtaa gccctcccgt atcgtagtta tctacacgac ggggagtcag gcaactatgg
     4801 atgaacgaaa tagacagatc gctgagatag gtgcctcact gattaagcat tggtaactgt
     4861 cagaccaagt ttactcatat atactttaga ttgatttaaa acttcatttt taatttaaaa
     4921 ggatctaggt gaagatcctt tttgataatc tcatgaccaa aatcccttaa cgtgagtttt
     4981 cgttccactg agcgtcagac cccgtagaaa agatcaaagg atcttcttga gatccttttt
     5041 ttctgcgcgt aatctgctgc ttgcaaacaa aaaaaccacc gctaccagcg gtggtttgtt
     5101 tgccggatca agagctacca actctttttc cgaaggtaac tggcttcagc agagcgcaga
     5161 taccaaatac tgtccttcta gtgtagccgt agttaggcca ccacttcaag aactctgtag
     5221 caccgcctac atacctcgct ctgctaatcc tgttaccagt ggctgctgcc agtggcgata
     5281 agtcgtgtct taccgggttg gactcaagac gatagttacc ggataaggcg cagcggtcgg
     5341 gctgaacggg gggttcgtgc acacagccca gcttggagcg aacgacctac accgaactga
     5401 gatacctaca gcgtgagcta tgagaaagcg ccacgcttcc cgaagggaga aaggcggaca
     5461 ggtatccggt aagcggcagg gtcggaacag gagagcgcac gagggagctt ccagggggaa
     5521 acgcctggta tctttatagt cctgtcgggt ttcgccacct ctgacttgag cgtcgatttt
     5581 tgtgatgctc gtcagggggg cggagcctat ggaaaaacgc cagcaacgcg gcctttttac
     5641 ggttcctggc cttttgctgg ccttttgctc acatgttctt tcctgcgtta tcccctgatt
     5701 ctgtggataa ccgtattacc gcctttgagt gagctgatac cgctcgccgc agccgaacga
     5761 ccgagcgcag cgagtcagtg agcgaggaag cggaagagcg cccaatacgc aaaccgcctc
     5821 tccccgcgcg ttggccgatt cattaatgca gctggcacga caggtttccc gactggaaag
     5881 cgggcagtga gcgcaacgca attaatgtga gttagctcac tcattaggca ccccaggctt
     5941 tacactttat gcttccggct cgtatgttgt gtggaattgt gagcggataa caatttcaca
     6001 caggaaacag ctatgaccat gattacgcca agcgcgcaat taaccctcac taaagggaac
     6061 aaaagctgga gctgcaagct taatgtagtc ttatgcaata ctcttgtagt cttgcaacat
     6121 ggtaacgatg agttagcaac atgccttaca aggagagaaa aagcaccgtg catgccgatt
     6181 ggtggaagta aggtggtacg atcgtgcctt attaggaagg caacagacgg gtctgacatg
     6241 gattggacga accactgaat tgccgcattg cagagatatt gtatttaagt gcctagctcg
     6301 atacaataaa cgggtctctc tggttagacc agatctgagc ctgggagctc tctggctaac
     6361 tagggaaccc actgcttaag cctcaataaa gcttgccttg agtgcttcaa gtagtgtgtg
     6421 cccgtctgtt gtgtgactct ggtaactaga gatccctcag acccttttag tcagtgtgga
     6481 aaatctctag cagtggcgcc cgaacaggga cctgaaagcg aaagggaaac cagagctctc
     6541 tcgacgcagg actcggcttg ctgaagcgcg cacggcaaga ggcgaggggc ggcgactggt
     6601 gagtacgcca aaaattttga ctagcggagg ctagaaggag agagatgggt gcgagagcgt
     6661 cagtattaag cgggggagaa ttagatcgcg atgggaaaaa attcggttaa ggccaggggg
     6721 aaagaaaaaa tataaattaa aacatatagt atgggcaagc agggagctag aacgattcgc
     6781 agttaatcct ggcctgttag aaacatcaga aggctgtaga caaatactgg gacagctaca
     6841 accatccctt cagacaggat cagaagaact tagatcatta tataatacag tagcaaccct
     6901 ctattgtgtg catcaaagga tagagataaa agacaccaag gaagctttag acaagataga
     6961 ggaagagcaa aacaaaagta agaccaccgc acagcaagcg gccgctgatc ttcagacctg
     7021 gaggaggaga tatgagggac aattggagaa gtgaattata taaatataaa gtagtaaaaa
     7081 ttgaaccatt aggagtagca cccaccaagg caaagagaag agtggtgcag agagaaaaaa
     7141 gagcagtggg aataggagct ttgttccttg ggttcttggg agcagcagga agcactatgg
     7201 gcgcagcctc aatgacgctg acggtacagg ccagacaatt attgtctggt atagtgcagc
     7261 agcagaacaa tttgctgagg gctattgagg cgcaacagca tctgttgcaa ctcacagtct
     7321 ggggcatcaa gcagctccag gcaagaatcc tggctgtgga aagataccta aaggatcaac
     7381 agctcctggg gatttggggt tgctctggaa aactcatttg caccactgct gtgccttgga
     7441 atgctagttg gagtaataaa tctctggaac agatttggaa tcacacgacc tggatggagt
     7501 gggacagaga aattaacaat tacacaagct taatacactc cttaattgaa gaatcgcaaa
     7561 accagcaaga aaagaatgaa caagaattat tggaattaga taaatgggca agtttgtgga
     7621 attggtttaa cataacaaat tggctgtggt atataaaatt attcataatg atagtaggag
     7681 gcttggtagg tttaagaata gtttttgctg tactttctat agtgaataga gttaggcagg
     7741 gatattcacc attatcgttt cagacccacc tcccaacccc gaggggaccc gacaggcccg
     7801 aaggaataga agaagaaggt ggagagagag acagagacag atccattcga ttagtgaacg
     7861 gatctcgacg gtatcggtta acttttaaaa gaaaaggggg gattgggggg tacagtgcag
     7921 gggaaagaat agtagacata atagcaacag acatacaaac taaagaatta caaaaacaaa
     7981 ttacaaaaat tcaaaatttt atcgatcacg agactagcct cgagaagctt gatatcgaat
     8041 tcccacgggg ttggggttgc gccttttcca aggcagccct gggtttgcgc agggacgcgg
     8101 ctgctctggg cgtggttccg ggaaacgcag cggcgccgac cctgggtctc gcacattctt
     8161 cacgtccgtt cgcagcgtca cccggatctt cgccgctacc cttgtgggcc ccccggcgac
     8221 gcttcctgct ccgcccctaa gtcgggaagg ttccttgcgg ttcgcggcgt gccggacgtg
     8281 acaaacggaa gccgcacgtc tcactagtac cctcgcagac ggacagcgcc agggagcaat
     8341 ggcagcgcgc cgaccgcgat gggctgtggc caatagcggc tgctcagcgg ggcgcgccga
     8401 gagcagcggc cgggaagggg cggtgcggga ggcggggtgt ggggcggtag tgtgggccct
     8461 gttcctgccc gcgcggtgtt ccgcattctg caagcctccg gagcgcacgt cggcagtcgg
     8521 ctccctcgtt gaccgaatca ccgacctctc tccccagggg gatcaccggt cgtcgactag
     8581 tccagtgtgg tggaattctg cagatatcaa caagtttgta caaaaaagca ggcttcgaat
     8641 tcatggagca gcgccgcgtc accgacttct tcgcgcgccg ccgccccggg ccccggacac
     8701 gtggcccaaa aaagaagaga aaggtaggag ctcaataccc atacgatgtt cctgactatg
     8761 cgggctatcc ctatgacgtc ccggactatg caactagtat ggtgagcaag ggcgaggagc
     8821 tgttcaccgg ggtggtgccc atcctggtcg agctggacgg cgacgtaaac ggccacaagt
     8881 tcagcgtgtc cggcgagggc gagggcgatg ccacctacgg caagctgacc ctgaagctga
     8941 tctgcaccac cggcaagctg cccgtgccct ggcccaccct cgtgaccacc ctgggctacg
     9001 gcctgcagtg cttcgcccgc taccccgacc acatgaagca gcacgacttc ttcaagtccg
     9061 ccatgcccga aggctacgtc caggagcgca ccatcttctt caaggacgac ggcaactaca
     9121 agacccgcgc cgaggtgaag ttcgagggcg acaccctggt gaaccgcatc gagctgaagg
     9181 gcatcgactt caaggaggac ggcaacatcc tggggcacaa gctggagtac aactacaaca
     9241 gccacaacgt ctatatcacc gccgacaagc agaagaacgg catcaaggcc aacttcaaga
     9301 tccgccacaa catcgaggac ggcggcgtgc agctcgccga ccactaccag cagaacaccc
     9361 ccatcggcga cggccccgtg ctgctgcccg acaaccacta cctgagctac cagtccgccc
     9421 tgagcaaaga ccccaacgag aagcgcgatc acatggtcct gctggagttc gtgaccgccg
     9481 ccgggatcac tctcggcatg gacgagctgt acctcgaggg aagcggagct actaacttca
     9541 gcctgctgaa gcaggctgga gacgtggagg agaaccctgg acctcaattg atggtgagca
     9601 agggcgagga ggataacatg gccatcatca aggagttcat gcgcttcaag gtgcacatgg
     9661 agggctccgt gaacggccac gagttcgaga tcgagggcga gggcgagggc cgcccctacg
     9721 agggcaccca gaccgccaag ctgaaggtga ccaagggtgg ccccctgccc ttcgcctggg
     9781 acatcctgtc ccctcagttc atgtacggct ccaaggccta cgtgaagcac cccgccgaca
     9841 tccccgacta cttgaagctg tccttccccg agggcttcaa gtgggagcgc gtgatgaact
     9901 tcgaggacgg cggcgtggtg accgtgaccc aggactcctc cctgcaggac ggcgagttca
     9961 tctacaaggt gaagctgcgc ggcaccaact tcccctccga cggccccgta atgcagaaga
    10021 agaccatggg ctgggaggcc tcctccgagc ggatgtaccc cgaggacggc gccctgaagg
    10081 gcgagatcaa gcagaggctg aagctgaagg acggcggcca ctacgacgct gaggtcaaga
    10141 ccacctacaa ggccaagaag cccgtgcagc tgcccggcgc ctacaacgtc aacatcaagt
    10201 tggacatcac ctcccacaac gaggactaca ccatcgtgga acagtacgaa cgcgccgagg
    10261 gccgccactc caccggcggc atggacgagc tgtacaaggt cgagatgaat cccagtatga
    10321 agcagaaaca agaagaaatc aaagagaata taaagaatag ttctgtccca agaagaactc
    10381 tgaagatgat tcagccttct gcatctggat ctcttgttgg aagagaaaat gagctgtccg
    10441 caggcttgtc caaaaggaaa catcggaatg accacttaac atctacaact tccagccctg
    10501 gggttattgt cccagaatct agtgaaaata aaaatcttgg aggagtcacc caggagtcat
    10561 ttgatcttat gattaaagaa aatccatcct ctcagtattg gaaggaagtg gcagaaaaac
    10621 ggagaaaggc gctgtaacaa ttgggatcct acccagcttt c
//
