Features (pLannotate 1.2.2; 36 found; start..end, strand, type, name):
      1..227     +  promoter       RSV promoter: Rous sarcoma virus enhancer/promoter
    228..408     +  LTR            5' LTR (truncated): truncated 5' long terminal repeat (LTR) from HIV-1
    455..580     +  misc_feature   HIV-1 Ψ: packaging signal of human immunodeficiency virus type 1
    564..927     +  CDS            HIV-1 gag (fragment): gag protein from human immunodeficiency virus 1; gag
   1073..1306    +  misc_feature   RRE: The Rev response element (RRE) of HIV-1 allows for Rev-dependent mRNA export from the nucleus to the cytoplasm.
   1683..1783    +  CDS            Rev (fragment): human immunodeficiency virus 1 (HIV-1) Rev protein; rev; enhances nuclear export of unspliced and incompletely spliced viral mRNAs
   1802..1919    +  misc_feature   cPPT/CTS: central polypurine tract and central termination sequence of HIV-1
   1939..1962    -  misc_feature   MCS (fragment): pBluescript multiple cloning site
   1965..2475    +  promoter       hPGK promoter: human phosphoglycerate kinase 1 promoter
   2530..2554    +  protein_bind   attB1: mutant version of attB; recombination site for the Gateway® BP reaction BP Clonase™
   2563..2634    +  CDS            CDT1 (fragment): CDT1_HUMAN - Experimental evidence at protein level: Swiss-Prot protein existence level 1. Required for both DNA replication and mitosis (PubMed:11125146, PubMed:22581055, PubMed:21856198, PubMed:14993212, PubMed:26842564). DNA replication licensing factor, required for pre- replication complex assembly. Cooperates with CDC6 and the origin recognition complex (ORC) during G1 phase of the cell cycle to promote the loading of the mini-chromosome maintenance (MCM) complex onto DNA to generate pre-replication complexes (pre-RC)(PubMed:14672932). Required also for mitosis by promoting stable kineto
   2626..2646    +  CDS            SV40 NLS: nuclear localization signal of SV40 (simian virus 40) large T antigen
   2656..2712    +  CDS            3xHA (fragment): three tandem HA epitope tags
   2719..3432    +  CDS            Venus: Venus is a basic (constitutively fluorescent) yellow fluorescent protein published in 2002, derived from Aequorea victoria. It is reported to be a rapidly-maturing weak dimer with moderate acid sensitivity.
   3511..4218    +  CDS            mCherry: mCherry is a basic (constitutively fluorescent) red fluorescent protein published in 2004, derived from Discosoma sp.. It is reported to be a very rapidly-maturing monomer with low acid sensitivity.
   4225..4554    +  CDS            GMNN (fragment): GEMI_HUMAN - Experimental evidence at protein level: Swiss-Prot protein existence level 1. Inhibits DNA replication by preventing the incorporation of MCM complex into pre-replication complex (pre-RC) (PubMed:9635433, PubMed:14993212, PubMed:20129055, PubMed:24064211). It is degraded during the mitotic phase of the cell cycle (PubMed:9635433, PubMed:14993212, PubMed:24064211). Its destruction at the metaphase- anaphase transition permits replication in the succeeding cell cycle (PubMed:9635433, PubMed:14993212, PubMed:24064211). Inhibits histone acetyltransferase activity of KAT7/HBO1 in a CDT
   4571..4595    -  protein_bind   attB2: mutant version of attB; recombination site for the Gateway® BP reaction BP Clonase™
   4626..5214    +  misc_feature   WPRE: woodchuck hepatitis virus posttranscriptional regulatory element
   5270..5769    +  promoter       PGK promoter: mouse phosphoglycerate kinase 1 promoter
   5787..6812    +  CDS            HygR: aminoglycoside phosphotransferase from E. coli; aph(4)-Ia; confers resistance to hygromycin
   6830..7108    +  CDS            yokD (fragment): YOKD_BACSU - Experimental evidence at protein level: Swiss-Prot protein existence level 1. May contribute to antibiotic resistance. From Bacillus subtilis (strain 168).
   7116..7253    +  CDS            nef (fragment): NEF_HV1LA - Experimental evidence at protein level: Swiss-Prot protein existence level 1. Extracellular Nef protein targets CD4(+) T-lymphocytes for apoptosis by interacting with CXCR4 surface receptors. From Human immunodeficiency virus type 1 group M subtype B (isolate Lai) (HIV-1).
   7239..7419    +  LTR            5' LTR (truncated): truncated 5' long terminal repeat (LTR) from HIV-1
   7491..7612    +  polyA_signal   SV40 poly(A) signal: SV40 polyadenylation signal
   7652..7787    +  rep_origin     SV40 ori: SV40 origin of replication
   7808..7826    -  promoter       T7 promoter: promoter for bacteriophage T7 RNA polymerase
   7834..7989    +  CDS            lacZα (fragment): LacZα fragment of β-galactosidase; lacZ fragment
   7994..8422    +  rep_origin     f1 ori (sequence partly withheld): f1 bacteriophage origin of replication; arrow indicates direction of (+) strand synthesis
   8475..8579    +  promoter       AmpR promoter: bla
   8580..9440    +  CDS            AmpR: β-lactamase; bla; confers resistance to ampicillin, carbenicillin, and related antibiotics
   9611..10199   +  rep_origin     ori: high-copy-number ColE1/pMB1/pBR322/pUC origin of replication
  10382..10474   +  CDS            lacI (fragment): lac repressor; lacI; The lac repressor binds to the lac operator to inhibit transcription in E. coli. This inhibition can be relieved by adding lactose or isopropyl-β-D-thiogalactopyranoside (IPTG).
  10487..10508   +  protein_bind   CAP binding site: CAP binding activates transcription in the presence of cAMP. E. coli catabolite activator protein
  10523..10553   +  promoter       lac promoter: promoter for the E. coli lac operon
  10557..10579   +  protein_bind   lac operator (fragment): The lac repressor binds to the lac operator to inhibit transcription in E. coli. This inhibition can be relieved by adding lactose or isopropyl-β-D-thiogalactopyranoside (IPTG). lac repressor encoded by lacI
  10622..10640   +  promoter       T3 promoter: promoter for bacteriophage T3 RNA polymerase
>Addgene plasmid #138714 | pLenti-PGK-Hygro-PIP-FUCCI | addgene full sequence | sequence record 429940 | Addgene NGS Result
TGTAGTCTTATGCAATACTCTTGTAGTCTTGCAACATGGTAACGATGAGTTAGCAACATGCCTTACAAGG
AGAGAAAAAGCACCGTGCATGCCGATTGGTGGAAGTAAGGTGGTACGATCGTGCCTTATTAGGAAGGCAA
CAGACGGGTCTGACATGGATTGGACGAACCACTGAATTGCCGCATTGCAGAGATATTGTATTTAAGTGCC
TAGCTCGATACATAAACGGGTCTCTCTGGTTAGACCAGATCTGAGCCTGGGAGCTCTCTGGCTAACTAGG
GAACCCACTGCTTAAGCCTCAATAAAGCTTGCCTTGAGTGCTTCAAGTAGTGTGTGCCCGTCTGTTGTGT
GACTCTGGTAACTAGAGATCCCTCAGACCCTTTTAGTCAGTGTGGAAAATCTCTAGCAGTGGCGCCCGAA
CAGGGACTTGAAAGCGAAAGGGAAACCAGAGGAGCTCTCTCGACGCAGGACTCGGCTTGCTGAAGCGCGC
ACGGCAAGAGGCGAGGGGCGGCGACTGGTGAGTACGCCAAAAATTTTGACTAGCGGAGGCTAGAAGGAGA
GAGATGGGTGCGAGAGCGTCAGTATTAAGCGGGGGAGAATTAGATCGCGATGGGAAAAAATTCGGTTAAG
GCCAGGGGGAAAGAAAAAATATAAATTAAAACATATAGTATGGGCAAGCAGGGAGCTAGAACGATTCGCA
GTTAATCCTGGCCTGTTAGAAACATCAGAAGGCTGTAGACAAATACTGGGACAGCTACAACCATCCCTTC
AGACAGGATCAGAAGAACTTAGATCATTATATAATACAGTAGCAACCCTCTATTGTGTGCATCAAAGGAT
AGAGATAAAAGACACCAAGGAAGCTTTAGACAAGATAGAGGAAGAGCAAAACAAAAGTAAGACCACCGCA
CAGCAAGCGGCCGCTGATCTTCAGACCTGGAGGAGGAGATATGAGGGACAATTGGAGAAGTGAATTATAT
AAATATAAAGTAGTAAAAATTGAACCATTAGGAGTAGCACCCACCAAGGCAAAGAGAAGAGTGGTGCAGA
GAGAAAAAAGAGCAGTGGGAATAGGAGCTTTGTTCCTTGGGTTCTTGGGAGCAGCAGGAAGCACTATGGG
CGCAGCGTCAATGACGCTGACGGTACAGGCCAGACAATTATTGTCTGGTATAGTGCAGCAGCAGAACAAT
TTGCTGAGGGCTATTGAGGCGCAACAGCATCTGTTGCAACTCACAGTCTGGGGCATCAAGCAGCTCCAGG
CAAGAATCCTGGCTGTGGAAAGATACCTAAAGGATCAACAGCTCCTGGGGATTTGGGGTTGCTCTGGAAA
ACTCATTTGCACCACTGCTGTGCCTTGGAATGCTAGTTGGAGTAATAAATCTCTGGAACAGATTTGGAAT
CACACGACCTGGATGGAGTGGGACAGAGAAATTAACAATTACACAAGCTTAATACACTCCTTAATTGAAG
AATCGCAAAACCAGCAAGAAAAGAATGAACAAGAATTATTGGAATTAGATAAATGGGCAAGTTTGTGGAA
TTGGTTTAACATAACAAATTGGCTGTGGTATATAAAATTATTCATAATGATAGTAGGAGGCTTGGTAGGT
TTAAGAATAGTTTTTGCTGTACTTTCTATAGTGAATAGAGTTAGGCAGGGATATTCACCATTATCGTTTC
AGACCCACCTCCCAACCCCGAGGGGACCCGACAGGCCCGAAGGAATAGAAGAAGAAGGTGGAGAGAGAGA
CAGAGACAGATCCATTCGATTAGTGAACGGATCTCGACGGTATCGGTTAACTTTTAAAAGAAAAGGGGGG
ATTGGGGGGTACAGTGCAGGGGAAAGAATAGTAGACATAATAGCAACAGACATACAAACTAAAGAATTAC
AAAAACAAATTACAAAAATTCAAAATTTTATCGATCACGAGACTAGCCTCGAGAAGCTTGATATCGAATT
CCACGGGGTTGGGGTTGCGCCTTTTCCAAGGCAGCCCTGGGTTTGCGCAGGGACGCGGCTGCTCTGGGCG
TGGTTCCGGGAAACGCAGCGGCGCCGACCCTGGGTCTCGCACATTCTTCACGTCCGTTCGCAGCGTCACC
CGGATCTTCGCCGCTACCCTTGTGGGCCCCCCGGCGACGCTTCCTGCTCCGCCCCTAAGTCGGGAAGGTT
CCTTGCGGTTCGCGGCGTGCCGGACGTGACAAACGGAAGCCGCACGTCTCACTAGTACCCTCGCAGACGG
ACAGCGCCAGGGAGCAATGGCAGCGCGCCGACCGCGATGGGCTGTGGCCAATAGCGGCTGCTCAGCAGGG
CGCGCCGAGAGCAGCGGCCGGGAAGGGGCGGTGCGGGAGGCGGGGTGTGGGGCGGTAGTGTGGGCCCTGT
TCCTGCCCGCGCGGTGTTCCGCATTCTGCAAGCCTCCGGAGCGCACGTCGGCAGTCGGCTCCCTCGTTGA
CCGAATCACCGACCTCTCTCCCCAGGGGGATCCACCGGTTCGTCGACTAGTCCAGTGTGGTGGAATTCTG
CAGATATCAACAAGTTTGTACAAAAAAGCAGGCTTCGAATTCATGGAGCAGCGCCGCGTCACCGACTTCT
TCGCGCGCCGCCGCCCCGGGCCCCGGACACGTGGCCCAAAAAAGAAGAGAAAGGTAGGAGCTCAATACCC
ATACGATGTTCCTGACTATGCGGGCTATCCCTATGACGTCCCGGACTATGCAACTAGTATGGTGAGCAAG
GGCGAGGAGCTGTTCACCGGGGTGGTGCCCATCCTGGTCGAGCTGGACGGCGACGTAAACGGCCACAAGT
TCAGCGTGTCCGGCGAGGGCGAGGGCGATGCCACCTACGGCAAGCTGACCCTGAAGCTGATCTGCACCAC
CGGCAAGCTGCCCGTGCCCTGGCCCACCCTCGTGACCACCCTGGGCTACGGCCTGCAGTGCTTCGCCCGC
TACCCCGACCACATGAAGCAGCACGACTTCTTCAAGTCCGCCATGCCCGAAGGCTACGTCCAGGAGCGCA
CCATCTTCTTCAAGGACGACGGCAACTACAAGACCCGCGCCGAGGTGAAGTTCGAGGGCGACACCCTGGT
GAACCGCATCGAGCTGAAGGGCATCGACTTCAAGGAGGACGGCAACATCCTGGGGCACAAGCTGGAGTAC
AACTACAACAGCCACAACGTCTATATCACCGCCGACAAGCAGAAGAACGGCATCAAGGCCAACTTCAAGA
TCCGCCACAACATCGAGGACGGCGGCGTGCAGCTCGCCGACCACTACCAGCAGAACACCCCCATCGGCGA
CGGCCCCGTGCTGCTGCCCGACAACCACTACCTGAGCTACCAGTCCGCCCTGAGCAAAGACCCCAACGAG
AAGCGCGATCACATGGTCCTGCTGGAGTTCGTGACCGCCGCCGGGATCACTCTCGGCATGGACGAGCTGT
ACCTCGAGGGAAGCGGAGCTACTAACTTCAGCCTGCTGAAGCAGGCTGGAGACGTGGAGGAGAACCCTGG
ACCTCAATTGATGGTGAGCAAGGGCGAGGAGGATAACATGGCCATCATCAAGGAGTTCATGCGCTTCAAG
GTGCACATGGAGGGCTCCGTGAACGGCCACGAGTTCGAGATCGAGGGCGAGGGCGAGGGCCGCCCCTACG
AGGGCACCCAGACCGCCAAGCTGAAGGTGACCAAGGGTGGCCCCCTGCCCTTCGCCTGGGACATCCTGTC
CCCTCAGTTCATGTACGGCTCCAAGGCCTACGTGAAGCACCCCGCCGACATCCCCGACTACTTGAAGCTG
TCCTTCCCCGAGGGCTTCAAGTGGGAGCGCGTGATGAACTTCGAGGACGGCGGCGTGGTGACCGTGACCC
AGGACTCCTCCCTGCAGGACGGCGAGTTCATCTACAAGGTGAAGCTGCGCGGCACCAACTTCCCCTCCGA
CGGCCCCGTAATGCAGAAGAAGACCATGGGCTGGGAGGCCTCCTCCGAGCGGATGTACCCCGAGGACGGC
GCCCTGAAGGGCGAGATCAAGCAGAGGCTGAAGCTGAAGGACGGCGGCCACTACGACGCTGAGGTCAAGA
CCACCTACAAGGCCAAGAAGCCCGTGCAGCTGCCCGGCGCCTACAACGTCAACATCAAGTTGGACATCAC
CTCCCACAACGAGGACTACACCATCGTGGAACAGTACGAACGCGCCGAGGGCCGCCACTCCACCGGCGGC
ATGGACGAGCTGTACAAGGTCGAGATGAATCCCAGTATGAAGCAGAAACAAGAAGAAATCAAAGAGAATA
TAAAGAATAGTTCTGTCCCAAGAAGAACTCTGAAGATGATTCAGCCTTCTGCATCTGGATCTCTTGTTGG
AAGAGAAAATGAGCTGTCCGCAGGCTTGTCCAAAAGGAAACATCGGAATGACCACTTAACATCTACAACT
TCCAGCCCTGGGGTTATTGTCCCAGAATCTAGTGAAAATAAAAATCTTGGAGGAGTCACCCAGGAGTCAT
TTGATCTTATGATTAAAGAAAATCCATCCTCTCAGTATTGGAAGGAAGTGGCAGAAAAACGGAGAAAGGC
GCTGTAACAATTGGGATCCTACCCAGCTTTCTTGTACAAAGTGGTTGATATCCAGCACAGTGGCGGCCGC
TCGACAATCAACCTCTGGATTACAAAATTTGTGAAAGATTGACTGGTATTCTTAACTATGTTGCTCCTTT
TACGCTATGTGGATACGCTGCTTTAATGCCTTTGTATCATGCTATTGCTTCCCGTATGGCTTTCATTTTC
TCCTCCTTGTATAAATCCTGGTTGCTGTCTCTTTATGAGGAGTTGTGGCCCGTTGTCAGGCAACGTGGCG
TGGTGTGCACTGTGTTTGCTGACGCAACCCCCACTGGTTGGGGCATTGCCACCACCTGTCAGCTCCTTTC
CGGGACTTTCGCTTTCCCCCTCCCTATTGCCACGGCGGAACTCATCGCCGCCTGCCTTGCCCGCTGCTGG
ACAGGGGCTCGGCTGTTGGGCACTGACAATTCCGTGGTGTTGTCGGGGAAGCTGACGTCCTTTCCATGGC
TGCTCGCCTGTGTTGCCACCTGGATTCTGCGCGGGACGTCCTTCTGCTACGTCCCTTCGGCCCTCAATCC
AGCGGACCTTCCTTCCCGCGGCCTGCTGCCGGCTCTGCGGCCTCTTCCGCGTCTTCGCCTTCGCCCTCAG
ACGAGTCGGATCTCCCTTTGGGCCGCCTCCCCGCCTGGAATTCTGCAGATATCCGGACTAGTGATCTCTC
GAGGTTAACGAATTCTACCGGGTAGGGGAGGCGCTTTTCCCAAGGCAGTCTGGAGCATGCGCTTTAGCAG
CCCCGCTGGGCACTTGGCGCTACACAAGTGGCCTCTGGCCTCGCACACATTCCACATCCACCGGTAGGCG
CCAACCGGCTCCGTTCTTTGGTGGCCCCTTCGCGCCACCTTCTACTCCTCCCCTAGTCAGGAAGTTCCCC
CCCGCCCCGCAGCTCGCGTCGTGCAGGACGTGACAAATGGAAGTAGCACGTCTCACTAGTCTCGTGCAGA
TGGACAGCACCGCTGAGCAATGGAAGCGGGTAGGCCTTTGGGGCAGCGGCCAATAGCAGCTTTGCTCCTT
CGCTTTCTGGGCTCAGAGGCTGGGAAGGGGTGGGTCCGGGGGCGGGCTCAGGGGCGGGCTCAGGGGCGGG
GCGGGCGCCCGAAGGTCCTCCGGAGGCCCGGCATTCTGCACGCTTCAAAAGCGCACGTCTGCCGCGCTGT
TCTCCTCTTCCTCATCTCCGGGCCTTTCGACCTGCATCCCGCCACCATGAAAAAGCCTGAACTCACCGCG
ACGTCTGTCGAGAAGTTTCTGATCGAAAAGTTCGACAGCGTCTCCGACCTGATGCAGCTCTCGGAGGGCG
AAGAATCTCGTGCTTTCAGCTTCGATGTAGGAGGGCGTGGATATGTCCTGCGGGTAAATAGCTGCGCCGA
TGGTTTCTACAAAGATCGTTATGTTTATCGGCACTTTGCATCGGCCGCGCTCCCGATTCCGGAAGTGCTT
GACATTGGGGAATTCAGCGAGAGCCTGACCTATTGCATCTCCCGCCGTGCACAGGGTGTCACGTTGCAAG
ACCTGCCTGAAACCGAACTGCCCGCTGTTCTGCAGCCGGTCGCGGAGGCCATGGATGCGATCGCTGCGGC
CGATCTTAGCCAGACGAGCGGGTTCGGCCCATTCGGACCGCAAGGAATCGGTCAATACACTACATGGCGT
GATTTCATATGCGCGATTGCTGATCCCCATGTGTATCACTGGCAAACTGTGATGGACGACACCGTCAGTG
CGTCCGTCGCGCAGGCTCTCGATGAGCTGATGCTTTGGGCCGAGGACTGCCCCGAAGTCCGGCACCTCGT
GCACGCGGATTTCGGCTCCAACAATGTCCTGACGGACAATGGCCGCATAACAGCGGTCATTGACTGGAGC
GAGGCGATGTTCGGGGATTCCCAATACGAGGTCGCCAACATCTTCTTCTGGAGGCCGTGGTTGGCTTGTA
TGGAGCAGCAGACGCGCTACTTCGAGCGGAGGCATCCGGAGCTTGCAGGATCGCCGCGGCTCCGGGCGTA
TATGCTCCGCATTGGTCTTGACCAACTCTATCAGAGCTTGGTTGACGGCAATTTCGATGATGCAGCTTGG
GCGCAGGGTCGATGCGACGCAATCGTCCGATCCGGAGCCGGGACTGTCGGGCGTACACAAATCGCCCGCA
GAAGCGCGGCCGTCTGGACCGATGGCTGTGTAGAAGTACTCGCCGATAGTGGAAACCGACGCCCCAGCAC
TCGTCCGAGGGCAAAGGAATAGAGTAGATGCCGACCGAACAAGAGCTGATTTCGAGAACGCCTCAGCCAG
CAACTCGCGCGAGCCTAGCAAGGCAAATGCGAGAGAACGGCCTTACGCTTGGTGGCACAGTTCTCGTCCA
CAGTTCGCTAAGCTCGCTCGGCTGGGTCGCGGGAGGGCCGGTCGCAGTGATTCAGGCCCTTCTGGATTGT
GTTGGTCCCCAGGGCACGATTGTCATGCCCACGCACTCGGGTGATCTGACTGATCCCGCAGATTGGAGAT
CGCCGCCCGTGCCTGCCGATTGGGTGCAGATCCGTCGAGGGCCCGGTACCTTTAAGACCAATGACTTACA
AGGCAGCTGTAGATCTTAGCCACTTTTTAAAAGAAAAGGGGGGACTGGAAGGGCTAGCTCACTCCCAACG
AAGACAAGATCTGCTTTTTGCTTGTACTGGGTCTCTCTGGTTAGACCAGATCTGAGCCTGGGAGCTCTCT
GGCTAACTAGGGAACCCACTGCTTAAGCCTCAATAAAGCTTGCCTTGAGTGCTTCAAGTAGTGTGTGCCC
GTCTGTTGTGTGACTCTGGTAACTAGAGATCCCTCAGACCCTTTTAGTCAGTGTGGAAAATCTCTAGCAG
TAGTAGTTCATGTCATCTTATTATTCAGTATTTATAACTTGCAAAGAAATGAATATCAGAGAGTGAGAGG
AACTTGTTTATTGCAGCTTATAATGGTTACAAATAAAGCAATAGCATCACAAATTTCACAAATAAAGCAT
TTTTTTCACTGCATTCTAGTTGTGGTTTGTCCAAACTCATCAATGTATCTTATCATGTCTGGCTCTAGCT
ATCCCGCCCCTAACTCCGCCCATCCCGCCCCTAACTCCGCCCAGTTCCGCCCATTCTCCGCCCCATGGCT
GACTAATTTTTTTTATTTATGCAGAGGCCGAGGCCGCCTCGGCCTCTGAGCTATTCCAGAAGTAGTGAGG
AGGCTTTTTTGGAGGCCTAGGGACGTACCCAATTCGCCCTATAGTGAGTCGTATTACGCGCGCTCACTGG
CCGTCGTTTTACAACGTCGTGACTGGGAAAACCCTGGCGTTACCCAACTTAATCGCCTTGCAGCACATCC
CCCTTTCGCCAGCTGGCGTAATAGCGAAGAGGCCCGCACCGATCGCCCTTCCCAACAGTTGCGCAGCCTG
AATGGCGAATGGG
[124 nt withheld, positions 7994-8117]
C
[91 nt withheld, positions 8119-8209]
A
[49 nt withheld, positions 8211-8259]
CCTTTGACGTTGGAGTCCACGTTCTTT
[37 nt withheld, positions 8287-8323]
ACCCTATCTCGGTCTATTCTTTTGATTTATAAGGGATTTTGCCGATTTCGGCCTATTGGTTAAAAAATGA
GCTGATTTAACAAAAATTTAACGCGAATTTTAACAAAATATTAACGCTTACAATTTAGGTGGCACTTTTC
GGGGAAATGTGCGCGGAACCCCTATTTGTTTATTTTTCTAAATACATTCAAATATGTATCCGCTCATGAG
ACAATAACCCTGATAAATGCTTCAATAATATTGAAAAAGGAAGAGTATGAGTATTCAACATTTCCGTGTC
GCCCTTATTCCCTTTTTTGCGGCATTTTGCCTTCCTGTTTTTGCTCACCCAGAAACGCTGGTGAAAGTAA
AAGATGCTGAAGATCAGTTGGGTGCACGAGTGGGTTACATCGAACTGGATCTCAACAGCGGTAAGATCCT
TGAGAGTTTTCGCCCCGAAGAACGTTTTCCAATGATGAGCACTTTTAAAGTTCTGCTATGTGGCGCGGTA
TTATCCCGTATTGACGCCGGGCAAGAGCAACTCGGTCGCCGCATACACTATTCTCAGAATGACTTGGTTG
AGTACTCACCAGTCACAGAAAAGCATCTTACGGATGGCATGACAGTAAGAGAATTATGCAGTGCTGCCAT
AACCATGAGTGATAACACTGCGGCCAACTTACTTCTGACAACGATCGGAGGACCGAAGGAGCTAACCGCT
TTTTTGCACAACATGGGGGATCATGTAACTCGCCTTGATCGTTGGGAACCGGAGCTGAATGAAGCCATAC
CAAACGACGAGCGTGACACCACGATGCCTGTAGCAATGGCAACAACGTTGCGCAAACTATTAACTGGCGA
ACTACTTACTCTAGCTTCCCGGCAACAATTAATAGACTGGATGGAGGCGGATAAAGTTGCAGGACCACTT
CTGCGCTCGGCCCTTCCGGCTGGCTGGTTTATTGCTGATAAATCTGGAGCCGGTGAGCGTGGGTCTCGCG
GTATCATTGCAGCACTGGGGCCAGATGGTAAGCCCTCCCGTATCGTAGTTATCTACACGACGGGGAGTCA
GGCAACTATGGATGAACGAAATAGACAGATCGCTGAGATAGGTGCCTCACTGATTAAGCATTGGTAACTG
TCAGACCAAGTTTACTCATATATACTTTAGATTGATTTAAAACTTCATTTTTAATTTAAAAGGATCTAGG
TGAAGATCCTTTTTGATAATCTCATGACCAAAATCCCTTAACGTGAGTTTTCGTTCCACTGAGCGTCAGA
CCCCGTAGAAAAGATCAAAGGATCTTCTTGAGATCCTTTTTTTCTGCGCGTAATCTGCTGCTTGCAAACA
AAAAAACCACCGCTACCAGCGGTGGTTTGTTTGCCGGATCAAGAGCTACCAACTCTTTTTCCGAAGGTAA
CTGGCTTCAGCAGAGCGCAGATACCAAATACTGTTCTTCTAGTGTAGCCGTAGTTAGGCCACCACTTCAA
GAACTCTGTAGCACCGCCTACATACCTCGCTCTGCTAATCCTGTTACCAGTGGCTGCTGCCAGTGGCGAT
AAGTCGTGTCTTACCGGGTTGGACTCAAGACGATAGTTACCGGATAAGGCGCAGCGGTCGGGCTGAACGG
GGGGTTCGTGCACACAGCCCAGCTTGGAGCGAACGACCTACACCGAACTGAGATACCTACAGCGTGAGCT
ATGAGAAAGCGCCACGCTTCCCGAAGGGAGAAAGGCGGACAGGTATCCGGTAAGCGGCAGGGTCGGAACA
GGAGAGCGCACGAGGGAGCTTCCAGGGGGAAACGCCTGGTATCTTTATAGTCCTGTCGGGTTTCGCCACC
TCTGACTTGAGCGTCGATTTTTGTGATGCTCGTCAGGGGGGCGGAGCCTATGGAAAAACGCCAGCAACGC
GGCCTTTTTACGGTTCCTGGCCTTTTGCTGGCCTTTTGCTCACATGTTCTTTCCTGCGTTATCCCCTGAT
TCTGTGGATAACCGTATTACCGCCTTTGAGTGAGCTGATACCGCTCGCCGCAGCCGAACGACCGAGCGCA
GCGAGTCAGTGAGCGAGGAAGCGGAAGAGCGCCCAATACGCAAACCGCCTCTCCCCGCGCGTTGGCCGAT
TCATTAATGCAGCTGGCACGACAGGTTTCCCGACTGGAAAGCGGGCAGTGAGCGCAACGCAATTAATGTG
AGTTAGCTCACTCATTAGGCACCCCAGGCTTTACACTTTATGCTTCCGGCTCGTATGTTGTGTGGAATTG
TGAGCGGATAACAATTTCACACAGGAAACAGCTATGACCATGATTACGCCAAGCGCGCAATTAACCCTCA
CTAAAGGGAACAAAAGCTGGAGCTGCAAGCTTAA
